# Supplementary material for: Dual-channel optogenetics in yeast for multiplexed light-based control of cellular processes and pathways
Source: Nat Commun. 2026 May 22;17:6742. doi: 10.1038/s41467-026-73399-0 (PMC13385801; doi:10.1038/s41467-026-73399-0)
Supplement: Supplementary file 6 — Source Data [file 41467_2026_73399_MOESM6_ESM.zip › Source Data File/Annotated sequences/6ccl-fns-odc_pgk1p-cpr-rpp2bt.gb]

LOCUS       6CCL-FNS-ODC_PGK1p-CPR 10272 bp ds-DNA     circular     25-MAR-2025
DEFINITION  .
KEYWORDS    "marker:AmpR"
FEATURES             Location/Qualifiers
     primer          27..62
                     /label="pgkuas_rvs"
                     /note="sequence: CCAGTCTTTCGACTGAGCCTATGTTTGCAAAAAGAACAAAACTGAAAAAACCCA"
     promoter        29..530
                     /label="PGK1p"
     primer          complement(493..546)
                     /label="cpr_bb_rvs"
                     /note="sequence: TATTCCAAACGGCATCATGTTTTATATTTGTTGTAAAAAGTAGATAATTACTTC"
     primer          512..554
                     /label="cpr_fwd"
                     /note="sequence: TACAACAAATATAAAACATGATGCCGTTTGGAATAGACAACAC"
     CDS             532..2607
                     /translation="MPFGIDNTDFTVLAGLVLAVLLYVKRNSIKELLMSDDGDITAVSSGNRDIAQVVTENNKNYLVLYASQTGTAEDYAKKFSKELVAKFNLNVMCADVENYDFESLNDVPVIVSIFISTYGEGDFPDGAVNFEDFICNAEAGALSNLRYNMFGLGNSTYEFFNGAAKKAEKHLSAAGAIRLGKLGEADDGAGTTDEDYMAWKDSILEVLKDELHLDEQEAKFTSQFQYTVLNEITDSMSLGEPSAHYLPSHQLNRNADGIQLGPFDLSQPYIAPIVKSRELFSSNDRNCIHSEFDLSGSNIKYSTGDHLAVWPSNPLEKVEQFLSIFNLDPETIFDLKPLDPTVKVPFPTPTTIGAAIKHYLEITGPVSRQLFSSLIQFAPNADVKEKLTLLSKDKDQFAVEITSKYFNIADALKYLSDGAKWDTVPMQFLVESVPQMTPRYYSISSSSLSEKQTVHVTSIVENFPNPELPDAPPVVGVTTNLLRNIQLAQNNVNIAETNLPVHYDLNGPRKLFANYKLPVHVRRSNFRLPSNPSTPVIMIGPGTGVAPFRGFIRERVAFLESQKKGGNNVSLGKHILFYGSRNTDDFLYQDEWPEYAKKLDGSFEMVVAHSRLPNTKKVYVQDKLKDYEDQVFEMINNGAFIYVCGDAKGMAKGVSTALVGILSRGKSITTDEATELIKMLKTSGRYQEDVW*"
     CDS             532..2634
                     /label="Translation 532-2634"
                     /translation="MPFGIDNTDFTVLAGLVLAVLLYVKRNSIKELLMSDDGDITAVSSGNRDIAQVVTENNKNYLVLYASQTGTAEDYAKKFSKELVAKFNLNVMCADVENYDFESLNDVPVIVSIFISTYGEGDFPDGAVNFEDFICNAEAGALSNLRYNMFGLGNSTYEFFNGAAKKAEKHLSAAGAIRLGKLGEADDGAGTTDEDYMAWKDSILEVLKDELHLDEQEAKFTSQFQYTVLNEITDSMSLGEPSAHYLPSHQLNRNADGIQLGPFDLSQPYIAPIVKSRELFSSNDRNCIHSEFDLSGSNIKYSTGDHLAVWPSNPLEKVEQFLSIFNLDPETIFDLKPLDPTVKVPFPTPTTIGAAIKHYLEITGPVSRQLFSSLIQFAPNADVKEKLTLLSKDKDQFAVEITSKYFNIADALKYLSDGAKWDTVPMQFLVESVPQMTPRYYSISSSSLSEKQTVHVTSIVENFPNPELPDAPPVVGVTTNLLRNIQLAQNNVNIAETNLPVHYDLNGPRKLFANYKLPVHVRRSNFRLPSNPSTPVIMIGPGTGVAPFRGFIRERVAFLESQKKGGNNVSLGKHILFYGSRNTDDFLYQDEWPEYAKKLDGSFEMVVAHSRLPNTKKVYVQDKLKDYEDQVFEMINNGAFIYVCGDAKGMAKGVSTALVGILSRGKSITTDEATELIKMLKTSGRYQEDVW*LGMDELYK*"
     primer          complement(2581..2627)
                     /label="cpr_rvs"
                     /note="sequence: TACAATTCATCCATACCCAATTACCAGACATCTTCTTGGTATCTACC"
     primer          2588..2634
                     /label="cpr_bb_fwd"
                     /note="sequence: ACCAAGAAGATGTCTGGTAATTGGGTATGGATGAATTGTACAAGTAG"
     CDS             2608..2631
                     /label="mTurquoise2"
     terminator      2636..3131
                     /label="RPP2Bt"
     promoter        complement(3216..3234)
                     /label="T7 promoter"
     primer_bind     complement(3244..3260)
                     /label="M13 fwd"
     rep_origin      3405..3860
                     /label="f1 ori"
     CDS             complement(3991..4794)
                     /label="URA3"
     promoter        complement(4795..5010)
                     /label="URA3 promoter"
     misc_feature    5280..5783
                     /label="CEN/ARS"
     promoter        5820..5924
                     /label="AmpR promoter"
     CDS             5925..5993
                     /label="AmpR"
     primer          5982..6006
                     /label="amp_50_rvs"
                     /note="sequence: CCTGTTTTTGCTCACCCAGAAACGC"
     CDS             5994..6785
                     /label="AmpR"
     primer          5997..6016
                     /label="amp_fwd"
                     /note="sequence: CCAGAAACGCTGGTGAAAGT"
     primer          complement(5997..6016)
                     /label="amp_rvs"
                     /note="sequence: ACTTTCACCAGCGTTTCTGG"
     primer          complement(6007..6031)
                     /label="amp_50_fwd"
                     /note="sequence: TCTTCAGCATCTTTTACTTTCACCA"
     rep_origin      6956..7544
                     /label="ori"
     primer          7721..7760
                     /label="BLFNS_fwd"
                     /note="sequence: GGAAGAGCGCCCAATACGCATGGGTACCGGGCCCCCCCTC"
     primer          complement(7721..7760)
                     /label="BLFNS_bb_rvs"
                     /note="sequence: GAGGGGGGGCCCGGTACCCATGCGTATTGGGCGCTCTTCC"
     misc_feature    7741..9965
                     /label="FNS ins"
     terminator      7819..8318
                     /label="LSC2t"
     primer          complement(8287..8338)
                     /label="ODC_bb_rvs"
                     /note="sequence: ccccttttcctttgtctataTCTCGAGAAAAACAAAAGAGTTAATAATAAAG"
     primer          8299..8341
                     /label="ODC_fwd"
                     /note="sequence: CTCTTTTGTTTTTCTCGAGAtatagacaaaggaaaaggggcct"
     CDS             complement(8351..9517)
                     /label="Translation 9517-8351"
                     /translation="MAPTTITALAKEKTLNLDFVRDEDERPKVAYNQFSNEIPIISLAGLDDDSDGRRPEICRKIVKACEDWGIFQVVDHGIDSGLISEMTRLSREFFALPAEEKLEYDTTGGKRGGFTISTVLQGDDAMDWREFVTYFSYPINARDYSRWPKKPEGWRSTTEVYSEKLMVLGAKLLEVLSEAMGLEKGDLTKACVDMEQKVLINYYPTCPQPDLTLGVRRHTDPGTITILLQDMVGGLQATRDGGKTWITVQPVEGAFVVNLGDHGHYLSNGRFRNADHQAVVNSTSSRLSIATFQNPAQNAIVYPLKIREGEKAILDEAITYAEMYKKCMTKHIEVATRKKLAKEKRLQDEKAKLEMKSKSADENLAMSCAQESITSLYKKAGSENLYFQ*"
     misc_feature    8354..8422
                     /label="ODC"
     primer          complement(8403..8442)
                     /label="ODC_rvs"
                     /note="sequence: GCGCTGATGAAAACTTAGCTATGTCCTGTGCCCAAGAGAG"
     primer          8403..8443
                     /label="ODC_bb_fwd"
                     /note="sequence: CTCTCTTGGGCACAGGACATAGCTAAGTTTTCATCAGCGCT"
     misc_feature    complement(8423..8483)
                     /label="FNS"
     primer          complement(8464..8503)
                     /label="pEK-Brep-F3'H-pTet-FNS FWD (1)"
                     /note="sequence: AAACTTGCCAAAGAAAAGCGCTTACAAGACGAAAAGGCGA"
     misc_feature    complement(8484..9517)
                     /label="Fragment 3"
     misc_feature    complement(8484..9517)
                     /label="FNS"
     primer          8639..8668
                     /label="fns_qpcr_fwd"
                     /note="sequence: CTGGAATGTCGCGATGCTCAAGCGGCTAGA"
     primer          complement(8809..8838)
                     /label="fns_qpcr_rvs"
                     /note="sequence: TATTACAAGACATGGTTGGGGGTTTGCAAG"
     primer          complement(8878..8900)
                     /label="FNS_Seq2"
                     /note="sequence: TCCACAGCCTGACTTGACATTGG"
     primer          complement(9498..9537)
                     /label="LEFNS_bb_rvs"
                     /note="sequence: GCTTATCAACACACAAACACATGGCTCCGACCACTATCAC"
     misc_feature    complement(9518..9715)
                     /label="CYCtruncp"
     misc_feature    complement(9559..9564)
                     /label="TSS"
     misc_feature    complement(9559..9578)
                     /label="TSS"
     misc_binding    complement(9591..9611)
                     /label="LacO"
     misc_feature    9612..9630
                     /label="remove?"
     misc_feature    complement(9635..9643)
                     /label="TATA alpha"
     misc_feature    complement(9689..9698)
                     /label="TATA beta"
     misc_feature    complement(9722..9737)
                     /label="C120 repeat"
     misc_feature    complement(9748..9763)
                     /label="C120"
     misc_feature    complement(9771..9786)
                     /label="C120"
     misc_feature    complement(9798..9813)
                     /label="C120 repeat"
     misc_feature    9798..9873
                     /label="insert"
     misc_feature    complement(9824..9839)
                     /label="C120"
     misc_feature    complement(9847..9862)
                     /label="C120"
     primer          9946..9985
                     /label="LEFNS_bb_fwd"
                     /note="sequence: ccgctgtttctccaattcgcAACCGCCTCTCCCCGCGCGT"
     promoter        10093..10098
                     /label="lac promoter"
     promoter        10099..10116
                     /label="lac promoter"
     promoter        10117..10123
                     /label="lac promoter"
     protein_bind    10131..10147
                     /label="lac operator"
     primer_bind     10155..10171
                     /label="M13 rev"
     promoter        10192..10210
                     /label="T3 promoter"
ORIGIN
        1 TTGGCAGTGA CTCGGTCTCT CGTAGGCTAT GTTTGCAAAA AGAACAAAAC TGAAAAAACC
       61 CAGACACGCT CGACTTCCTG TCTTCCTATT GATTGCAGCT TCCAATTTCG TCACACAACA
      121 AGGTCCTAGC GACGGCTCAC AGGTTTTGTA ACAAGCAATC GAAGGTTCTG GAATGGCGGG
      181 AAAGGGTTTA GTACCACATG CTATGATGCC CACTGTGATC TCCAGAGCAA AGTTCGTTCG
      241 ATCGTACTGT TACTCTCTCT CTTTCAAACA GAATTGTCCG AATCGTGTGA CAACAACAGC
      301 CTGTTCTCAC ACACTCTTTT CTTCTAACCA AGGGGGTGGT TTAGTTTAGT AGAACCTCGT
      361 GAAACTTACA TTTACATATA TATAAACTTG CATAAATTGG TCAATGCAAG AAATACATAT
      421 TTGGTCTTTT CTAATTCGTA GTTTTTCAAG TTCTTAGATG CTTTCTTTTT CTCTTTTTTA
      481 CAGATCATCA AGGAAGTAAT TATCTACTTT TTACAACAAA TATAAAACAT GATGCCGTTT
      541 GGAATAGACA ACACCGACTT CACTGTCCTG GCGGGGCTAG TGCTTGCCGT GCTACTGTAC
      601 GTAAAGAGAA ACTCCATCAA GGAACTGCTG ATGTCCGATG ACGGAGATAT CACAGCTGTC
      661 AGCTCGGGCA ACAGAGACAT TGCTCAGGTG GTGACCGAAA ACAACAAGAA CTACTTGGTG
      721 TTGTATGCGT CGCAGACTGG GACTGCCGAG GATTACGCCA AAAAGTTTTC CAAGGAGCTG
      781 GTGGCCAAGT TCAACCTAAA CGTGATGTGC GCAGATGTTG AGAACTACGA CTTTGAGTCG
      841 CTAAACGATG TGCCCGTCAT AGTCTCGATT TTTATCTCTA CATATGGTGA AGGAGACTTC
      901 CCCGACGGGG CGGTCAACTT TGAAGACTTT ATTTGTAATG CGGAAGCGGG TGCACTATCG
      961 AACCTGAGGT ATAATATGTT TGGTCTGGGA AATTCTACTT ATGAATTCTT TAATGGTGCC
     1021 GCCAAGAAGG CCGAGAAGCA TCTCTCCGCC GCGGGCGCTA TCAGACTAGG CAAGCTCGGT
     1081 GAAGCTGATG ATGGTGCAGG AACTACAGAC GAAGATTACA TGGCCTGGAA GGACTCCATC
     1141 CTGGAGGTTT TGAAAGACGA ACTGCATTTG GACGAACAGG AAGCCAAGTT CACCTCTCAA
     1201 TTCCAGTACA CTGTGTTGAA CGAAATCACT GACTCCATGT CGCTTGGTGA ACCCTCTGCT
     1261 CACTATTTGC CCTCGCATCA GTTGAACCGC AACGCAGACG GCATCCAATT GGGTCCCTTC
     1321 GATTTGTCTC AACCGTATAT TGCACCCATC GTGAAATCTC GCGAACTGTT CTCTTCCAAT
     1381 GACCGTAATT GCATCCACTC TGAATTTGAC TTGTCCGGCT CTAACATCAA GTACTCCACT
     1441 GGTGACCATC TTGCTGTTTG GCCTTCCAAC CCATTGGAAA AGGTCGAACA GTTCTTATCC
     1501 ATATTCAACC TGGACCCTGA AACCATTTTT GACTTGAAGC CCCTGGATCC CACCGTCAAA
     1561 GTGCCCTTCC CAACGCCAAC TACTATTGGC GCTGCTATTA AACACTATTT GGAAATTACA
     1621 GGACCTGTCT CCAGACAATT GTTTTCATCT TTGATTCAGT TCGCCCCCAA CGCTGACGTC
     1681 AAGGAAAAAT TGACTCTGCT TTCGAAAGAC AAGGACCAAT TCGCCGTCGA GATAACCTCC
     1741 AAATATTTCA ACATCGCAGA TGCTCTGAAA TATTTGTCTG ATGGCGCCAA ATGGGACACC
     1801 GTACCCATGC AATTCTTGGT CGAATCAGTT CCCCAAATGA CTCCTCGTTA CTACTCTATC
     1861 TCTTCCTCTT CTCTGTCTGA AAAGCAAACC GTCCATGTCA CCTCCATTGT GGAAAACTTT
     1921 CCTAACCCAG AATTGCCTGA TGCTCCTCCA GTTGTTGGTG TTACGACTAA CTTGTTAAGA
     1981 AACATTCAAT TGGCTCAAAA CAATGTTAAC ATTGCCGAAA CTAACCTACC TGTTCACTAC
     2041 GATTTAAATG GCCCACGTAA ACTTTTCGCC AATTACAAAT TGCCCGTCCA CGTTCGTCGT
     2101 TCTAACTTCA GATTGCCTTC CAACCCTTCC ACCCCAGTTA TCATGATCGG TCCAGGTACC
     2161 GGTGTTGCCC CATTCCGTGG GTTTATCAGA GAGCGTGTCG CGTTCCTCGA ATCACAAAAG
     2221 AAGGGCGGTA ACAACGTTTC GCTAGGTAAG CATATACTGT TTTATGGATC CCGTAACACT
     2281 GATGATTTCT TGTACCAGGA CGAATGGCCA GAATACGCCA AAAAATTGGA TGGTTCGTTC
     2341 GAAATGGTCG TGGCCCATTC CAGGTTGCCA AACACCAAAA AAGTTTATGT TCAAGATAAA
     2401 TTAAAGGATT ACGAAGACCA AGTATTTGAA ATGATTAACA ACGGTGCATT TATCTACGTC
     2461 TGTGGTGATG CAAAGGGTAT GGCCAAGGGT GTGTCAACCG CATTGGTTGG CATCTTATCC
     2521 CGTGGTAAAT CCATTACCAC TGATGAAGCA ACAGAGCTAA TCAAGATGCT CAAGACTTCA
     2581 GGTAGATACC AAGAAGATGT CTGGTAATTG GGTATGGATG AATTGTACAA GTAGCATAAA
     2641 CAATTTTCTT GTTTTCCTTC ATTTTACAAA ATCtggtgTA AATCCTCGAT TCCATTGTGA
     2701 TTTAAAAATA ATTAATTACT GTATAAGATT CTATATAGAC AATTAATTGA AAATAGTATT
     2761 ACTTCTTTAA CTCGCTTAGG ATTTTTTTTA TTTTTTCTCT CTTTTCCGGA GAATTGCCAA
     2821 ATGTTTTCAC GGCCTCTTCC AATAATAGCT TCATTTCTTC CAACGCAACT ACTAGTTTCC
     2881 CATTGTAAGT GGCGAAGTAC TCGCTGATAT CATCATCTTC AGAAGCTTCT TTAATGGAAG
     2941 TTGTTAAAGA ATTTATAGAA TTTGTTTGGC TCAGAATATC TGATAATTTA CTTTCGCCTA
     3001 TTTGGAGAGC CTGACATTTC AGTATTAAAT CTTTCCTTAA ATTACTATAC TCGCTTAGAA
     3061 CTTTGAGATC ATTTTCCACT TCAACTTCCT CTTCGTCTGC TACTTCcatc tGCGGCAGCT
     3121 TCAACACATC TCCTCTGAGA GAGACCCAAG ACACTGCGGA TCGAGACCAC TAGTACCGGT
     3181 CTGCAGCTCG AGGGGGGGCC CGGTACCCAA TTCGCCCTAT AGTGAGTCGT ATTACGCGCG
     3241 CTCACTGGCC GTCGTTTTAC AACGTCGTGA CTGGGAAAAC CCTGGCGTTA CCCAACTTAA
     3301 TCGCCTTGCA GCACATCCCC CTTTCGCCAG CTGGCGTAAT AGCGAAGAGG CCCGCACCGA
     3361 TCGCCCTTCC CAACAGTTGC GCAGCCTGAA TGGCGAATGG CGCGNNNNNN NNNNNNNNNN
     3421 NNNNNNNNNN NNNNNNNNNN NNNNNNNNNN NNNNNNNNNN NNNNNNNNNN NNNNNNNNNN
     3481 NNNNNNNNNN NNNNNNNNNN NNNNNNNNNN NNNNNNNNNN NNNNNNNNCN NNNNNNNNNN
     3541 NNNNNNNNNN NNNNNNNNNN NNNNNNNNNN NNNNNNNNNN NNNNNNNNNN NNNNNNNNNN
     3601 NNNNNNNNNN NNNNNNNNNN ANNNNNNNNN NNNNNNNNNN NNNNNNNNNN NNNNNNNNNN
     3661 NNNNNNNNNN CCTTTGACGT TGGAGTCCAC GTTCTTTAAT AGTGGACTCT TGTTCCAAAC
     3721 TGGAACAACA CTCAACCCTA TCTCGGTCTA TTCTTTTGAT TTATAAGGGA TTTTGCCGAT
     3781 TTCGGCCTAT TGGTTAAAAA ATGAGCTGAT TTAACAAAAA TTTAACGCGA ATTTTAACAA
     3841 AATATTAACG TTTACAATTT CCTGATGCGG TATTTTCTCC TTACGCATCT GTGCGGTATT
     3901 TCACACCGCA TAGGGTAATA ACTGATATAA TTAAATTGAA GCTCTAATTT GTGAGTTTAG
     3961 TATACATGCA TTTACTTATA ATACAGTTTT TTAGTTTTGC TGGCCGCATC TTCTCAAATA
     4021 TGCTTCCCAG CCTGCTTTTC TGTAACGTTC ACCCTCTACC TTAGCATCCC TTCCCTTTGC
     4081 AAATAGTCCT CTTCCAACAA TAATAATGTC AGATCCTGTA GACACCACAT CATCCACGGT
     4141 TCTATACTGT TGACCCAATG CGTCACCCTT GTCATCTAAA CCCACACCGG GTGTCATAAT
     4201 CAACCAATCG TAACCTTCAT CTCTTCCACC CATGTCTCTT TGAGCAATAA AGCCGATAAC
     4261 AAAATCTTTG TCGCTCTTCG CAATGTCAAC AGTACCCTTA GTATATTCTC CAGTAGATAG
     4321 GGAGCCCTTG CATGACAATT CTGCTAACAT CAAAAGGCCT CTAGGTTCCT TTGTTACTTC
     4381 TTCTGCCGCC TGCTTCAAAC CGCTAACAAT ACCTGGGCCC ACCACACCGT GTGCATTCGT
     4441 AATGTCTGCC CATTCTGCTA TTCTGTATAC ACCCGCAGAG TACTGCAATT TGACTGTATT
     4501 ACCAATGTCA GCAAATTTTC TGTCTTCGAA GAGTAAAAAA TTGTACTTGG CGGATAATGC
     4561 CTTTAGCGGC TTAACTGTGC CCTCCATGGA AAAATCAGTC AAGATATCCA CATGTGTTTT
     4621 TAGTAAACAA ATTTTGGGAC CTAATGCTTC AACTAACTCC AGTAATTCCT TGGTGGTACG
     4681 AACATCCAAT GAAGCACACA AGTTTGTTTG CTTTTCGTGC ATGATATTAA ATAGCTTGGC
     4741 AGCAACAGGA CTAGGATGAG TAGCAGCACG TTCCTTATAT GTAGCTTTCG ACATGATTTA
     4801 TCTTCGTTTC CTGCAGGTTT TTGTTCTGTG CAGTTGGGTT AAGAATACTG GGCAATTTCA
     4861 TGTTTCTTCA ACACTACATA TGCGTATATA TACCAATCTA AGTCTGTGCT CCTTCCTTCG
     4921 TTCTTCCTTC TGTTCGGAGA TTACCGAATC AAAAAAATTT CAAAGAAACC GAAATCAAAA
     4981 AAAAGAATAA AAAAAAAATG ATGAATTGAA TTGAAAAGCT GTGGTATGGT GCACTCTCAG
     5041 TACAATCTGC TCTGATGCCG CATAGTTAAG CCAGCCCCGA CACCCGCCAA CACCCGCTGA
     5101 CGCGCCCTGA CGGGCTTGTC TGCTCCCGGC ATCCGCTTAC AGACAAGCTG TGACAATCTC
     5161 CGGGAGCTGC ATGTGTCAGA GGTTTTCACC GTCATCACCG AAACGCGCGA GATTAAAGGG
     5221 CCTCGTGATA CGCCTATTTT TATAGGTTAA TGTCATGATA ATAATGGTTT CTTAGGACGG
     5281 ATCGCTTGCC TGTAACTTAC ACGCGCCTCG TATCTTTTAA TGATGGAATA ATTTGGGAAT
     5341 TTACTCTGTG TTTATTTATT TTTATGTTTT GTATTTGGAT TTTAGAAAGT AAATAAAGAA
     5401 GGTAGAAGAG TTACGGAATG AAGAAAAAAA AATAAACAAA GGTTTAAAAA ATTTCAACAA
     5461 AAAGCGTACT TTACATATAT ATTTATTAGA CAAGAAAAGC AGATTAAATA GATATACATT
     5521 CGATTAACGA TAAGTAAAAT GTAAAATCAC AGGATTTTCG TGTGTGGTCT TCTACACAGA
     5581 CAAGATGAAA CAATTCGGCA TTAATACCTG AGAGCAGGAA GAGCAAGATA AAAGGTAGTA
     5641 TTTGTTGGCG ATCCCCCTAG AGTCTTTTAC ATCTTCGGAA AACAAAAACT ATTTTTTCTT
     5701 TAATTTCTTT TTTTACTTTC TATTTTTAAT TTATATATTT ATATTAAAAA ATTTAAATTA
     5761 TAATTATTTT TATAGCACGT GATGAAAAGG ACCCAGGTGG CACTTTTCGG GGAAATGTGC
     5821 GCGGAACCCC TATTTGTTTA TTTTTCTAAA TACATTCAAA TATGTATCCG CTCATGAGAC
     5881 AATAACCCTG ATAAATGCTT CAATAATATT GAAAAAGGAA GAGTATGAGT ATTCAACATT
     5941 TCCGTGTCGC CCTTATTCCC TTTTTTGCGG CATTTTGCCT TCCTGTTTTT GCTCACCCAG
     6001 AAACGCTGGT GAAAGTAAAA GATGCTGAAG ATCAGTTGGG TGCACGAGTG GGTTACATCG
     6061 AACTGGATCT CAACAGCGGT AAGATCCTTG AGAGTTTTCG CCCCGAAGAA CGTTTTCCAA
     6121 TGATGAGCAC TTTTAAAGTT CTGCTATGTG GCGCGGTATT ATCCCGTATT GACGCCGGGC
     6181 AAGAGCAACT CGGTCGCCGC ATACACTATT CTCAGAATGA CTTGGTTGAG TACTCACCAG
     6241 TCACAGAAAA GCATCTTACG GATGGCATGA CAGTAAGAGA ATTATGCAGT GCTGCCATAA
     6301 CCATGAGTGA TAACACTGCG GCCAACTTAC TTCTGACAAC GATCGGAGGA CCGAAGGAGC
     6361 TAACCGCTTT TTTGCACAAC ATGGGGGATC ATGTAACTCG CCTTGATCGT TGGGAACCGG
     6421 AGCTGAATGA AGCCATACCA AACGACGAGC GTGACACCAC GATGCCTGTA GCAATGGCAA
     6481 CAACGTTGCG CAAACTATTA ACTGGCGAAC TACTTACTCT AGCTTCCCGG CAACAATTAA
     6541 TAGACTGGAT GGAGGCGGAT AAAGTTGCAG GACCACTTCT GCGCTCGGCC CTTCCGGCTG
     6601 GCTGGTTTAT TGCTGATAAA TCTGGAGCCG GTGAGCGTGG TAGTCGCGGT ATCATTGCAG
     6661 CACTGGGGCC AGATGGTAAG CCCTCCCGTA TCGTAGTTAT CTACACGACG GGGAGTCAGG
     6721 CAACTATGGA TGAACGAAAT AGACAGATCG CTGAGATAGG TGCCTCACTG ATTAAGCATT
     6781 GGTAACTGTC AGACCAAGTT TACTCATATA TACTTTAGAT TGATTTAAAA CTTCATTTTT
     6841 AATTTAAAAG GATCTAGGTG AAGATCCTTT TTGATAATCT CATGACCAAA ATCCCTTAAC
     6901 GTGAGTTTTC GTTCCACTGA GCGTCAGACC CCGTAGAAAA GATCAAAGGA TCTTCTTGAG
     6961 ATCCTTTTTT TCTGCGCGTA ATCTGCTGCT TGCAAACAAA AAAACCACCG CTACCAGCGG
     7021 TGGTTTGTTT GCCGGATCAA GAGCTACCAA CTCTTTTTCC GAAGGTAACT GGCTTCAGCA
     7081 GAGCGCAGAT ACCAAATACT GTCCTTCTAG TGTAGCCGTA GTTAGGCCAC CACTTCAAGA
     7141 ACTCTGTAGC ACCGCCTACA TACCTCGCTC TGCTAATCCT GTTACCAGTG GCTGCTGCCA
     7201 GTGGCGATAA GTCGTGTCTT ACCGGGTTGG ACTCAAGACG ATAGTTACCG GATAAGGCGC
     7261 AGCGGTCGGG CTGAACGGGG GGTTCGTGCA CACAGCCCAG CTTGGAGCGA ACGACCTACA
     7321 CCGAACTGAG ATACCTACAG CGTGAGCTAT GAGAAAGCGC CACGCTTCCC GAAGGGAGAA
     7381 AGGCGGACAG GTATCCGGTA AGCGGCAGGG TCGGAACAGG AGAGCGCACG AGGGAGCTTC
     7441 CAGGGGGAAA CGCCTGGTAT CTTTATAGTC CTGTCGGGTT TCGCCACCTC TGACTTGAGC
     7501 GTCGATTTTT GTGATGCTCG TCAGGGGGGC GGAGCCTATG GAAAAACGCC AGCAACGCGG
     7561 CCTTTTTACG GTTCCTGGCC TTTTGCTGGC CTTTTGCTCA CATGTTCTTT CCTGCGTTAT
     7621 CCCCTGATTC TGTGGATAAC CGTATTACCG CCTTTGAGTG AGCTGATACC GCTCGCCGCA
     7681 GCCGAACGAC CGAGCGCAGC GAGTCAGTGA GCGAGGAAGC GGAAGAGCGC CCAATACGCA
     7741 TGGGTACCGG GCCCCCCCTC GAGCTGCAGA CCGGTACTAG TGGTCTCGAT CCGCAGTGTC
     7801 TTGGGTCTCT CTCAGAGGTT GGTCGTTTGT CATCAAGCCC AAGAACTATC TGTTAGCTTC
     7861 CGTCAATTTT TTCCTGGGTT GCACTGCAGG CTACCATCTA ACAAGAATTG CTAACTTTAG
     7921 GATACGGAAC GGTGATTCTT TTAAACAGGT TATTCACTAC ATAATAAAAG GGGAGACTCC
     7981 TGCAGCCGTC GCAGCAAAGC AAACTGCATC CACATCGATG AACAAAGGTG TGATCGGTAC
     8041 TAATCCGCCA ATAACGCACT GATTACGTAA ACGATAATAT GTTCCTGAAC TCGCATTTTT
     8101 TTAATGATTT TTTATGACCT CTTATATATT CTTTCATTAT ATAACCTCTA TATTACATCA
     8161 AAAGATGGAA AAATATAAAA AAATTAAAAA AAAAAAAAAG AAATTTTTTC CAAAAGAGTA
     8221 TATTTATATG TATGTATACA TGTAGGGAAA ATAAGAAACT TTATTAATAG TAAAAAAGCA
     8281 TATATACTTT ATTATTAACT CTTTTGTTTT TCTCGAGAta tagacaaagg aaaaggggcc
     8341 tgtctcgagG TTATTGAAAA TACAAATTTT CTGACCCGGC CTTCTTATAA AGAGAGGTGA
     8401 TGCTCTCTTG GGCACAGGAC ATAGCTAAGT TTTCATCAGC GCTTTTCGAC TTCATCTCAA
     8461 GCTTCGCCTT TTCGTCTTGT AAGCGCTTTT CTTTGGCAAG TTTCTTACGT GTGGCAACCT
     8521 CAATGTGTTT GGTCATACAC TTTTTATACA TTTCTGCATA AGTGATAGCC TCATCAAGAA
     8581 TGGCCTTCTC TCCTTCACGA ATCTTCAAAG GGTATACAAT AGCGTTTTGC GCCGGATTCT
     8641 GGAATGTCGC GATGCTCAAG CGGCTAGACG TAGAATTAAC GACGGCTTGG TGATCCGCGT
     8701 TGCGAAAGCG ACCGTTGCTT AAATAGTGTC CATGATCGCC CAGATTTACA ACGAATGCTC
     8761 CTTCGACCGG TTGGACCGTG ATCCACGTTT TTCCACCATC ACGAGTTGCT TGCAAACCCC
     8821 CAACCATGTC TTGTAATAAA ATCGTAATTG TCCCAGGGTC AGTATGGCGG CGTACCCCCA
     8881 ATGTCAAGTC AGGCTGTGGA CAGGTAGGGT AGTAGTTGAT TAAAACTTTT TGTTCCATGT
     8941 CTACACAGGC TTTAGTAAGG TCGCCCTTTT CCAAACCCAT CGCTTCACTT AAAACCTCCA
     9001 GAAGCTTCGC ACCAAGGACC ATTAACTTTT CGCTGTAAAC CTCTGTTGTT GAGCGCCAAC
     9061 CCTCTGGTTT CTTAGGCCAA CGCGAGTAAT CGCGAGCGTT AATTGGGTAA GAGAAATAAG
     9121 TAACGAACTC GCGCCAATCC ATAGCATCGT CTCCTTGCAG CACGGTTGAG ATTGTAAAAC
     9181 CGCCACGTTT TCCGCCAGTG GTATCGTATT CAAGTTTCTC TTCGGCTGGC AGAGCGAAGA
     9241 ACTCGCGGGA AAGACGCGTC ATTTCACTAA TAAGTCCAGA ATCGATCCCA TGATCTACCA
     9301 CTTGAAAAAT ACCCCAATCT TCACAGGCCT TTACGATCTT ACGGCAGATT TCAGGACGAC
     9361 GCCCGTCACT GTCGTCATCC AACCCTGCAA GTGAAATAAT CGGAATTTCA TTCGAAAACT
     9421 GGTTATACGC CACTTTAGGG CGTTCGTCTT CGTCACGAAC AAAATCCAGG TTCAAAGTCT
     9481 TCTCTTTCGC TAATGCCGTG ATAGTGGTCG GAGCCATGTA TTTGTGTTTG TGTGTCTATA
     9541 GAAGTATAGT AATTTATGCT GCAAAGGTCC TAATGTATAA GGAAAGAATA AATTGTTATC
     9601 CGCTCACAAT TTAGAGAAAA GAAGAAAACA AGAGTTTTAT ATACATACAG AGCACATGCA
     9661 TGCCATATGA TCATGTGTCG TCGCACACAT ATATATATGC CTGTAGTGTC AGCACTCTAG
     9721 ACATGGACTA AAGGCTAGCT GGCAAGACAT GGACTAAAGG CTACTCCAGA CATGGACTAA
     9781 AGGCTAAGCC CGAGACGCAT GGACTAAAGG CTAGCTGGCA AGACATGGAC TAAAGGCTAC
     9841 TCCAGACATG GACTAAAGGC TAAGCCCGAG ACGGACTCCA GCGTAACTGG ACTGCAATCA
     9901 ACTCACTGGC TCACCTTCAC GGGTGGGCCT TTCTTgaagc gggtaagctg ccacagcaat
     9961 taatgAACCG CCTCTCCCCG CGCGTTGGCC GATTCATTAA TGCAGCTGGC ACGACAGGTT
    10021 TCCCGACTGG AAAGCGGGCA GTGAGCGCAA CGCAATTAAT GTGAGTTACC TCACTCATTA
    10081 GGCACCCCAG GCTTTACACT TTATGCTTCC GGCTCCTATG TTGTGTGGAA TTGTGAGCGG
    10141 ATAACAATTT CACACAGGAA ACAGCTATGA CCATGATTAC GCCAAGCGCG CAATTAACCC
    10201 TCACTAAAGG GAACAAAAGC TGGAGCTCCA CCGCGGTGGC GGCCGCGAAT TCCCCGGGTC
    10261 TAGAGGTCTC GG
//
