# Supplementary material for: Dual-channel optogenetics in yeast for multiplexed light-based control of cellular processes and pathways
Source: Nat Commun. 2026 May 22;17:6742. doi: 10.1038/s41467-026-73399-0 (PMC13385801; doi:10.1038/s41467-026-73399-0)
Supplement: Supplementary file 6 — Source Data [file 41467_2026_73399_MOESM6_ESM.zip › Source Data File/Annotated sequences/frp795_insul-lexa-box8-pmincyc1-citrine-tcyc1-sequences.gb]

LOCUS       FRP795_insul-(lexA-box) 6272 bp ds-DNA     circular     23-MAY-2024
DEFINITION  Induces Citrine expression from a promoter containing 8 lexA boxes
            in yeast cells.
SOURCE      synthetic DNA construct
  ORGANISM  synthetic DNA construct
COMMENT     Imported using the Genbank importer. File name:
            addgene-plasmid-58435-sequence-90263.gbk
FEATURES             Location/Qualifiers
     source          1..6272
                     /label="source"
                     /organism="synthetic DNA construct"
                     /mol_type="other DNA"
     primer_bind     complement(29..51)
                     /label="pGEX 3'"
                     /note="pGEX vectors, reverse primer"
     primer_bind     151..170
                     /label="pRS-marker"
                     /note="pRS vectors, use to sequence yeast selectable marker"
     promoter        338..554
                     /label="URA3 promoter"
                     /gene="S. cerevisiae URA3"
     CDS             555..1358
                     /label="URA3"
                     /note="yeast auxotrophic marker, counterselectable with 5-fluoroorotic acid (5-FOA)"
                     /gene="S. cerevisiae URA3"
                     /product="orotidine-5'-phosphate decarboxylase, required for uracil biosynthesis"
                     /translation="MSKATYKERAATHPSPVAAKLFNIMHEKQTNLCASLDVRTTKELLELVEALGPKICLLKTHVDILTDFSMEGTVKPLKALSAKYNFLLFEDRKFADIGNTVKLQYSAGVYRIAEWADITNAHGVVGPGIVSGLKQAAEEVTKEPRGLLMLAELSCKGSLATGEYTKGTVDIAKSDKDFVIGFIAQRDMGGRDEGYDWLIMTPGVGLDDKGDALGQQYRTVDDVVSTGSDIIIVGRGLFAKGRDAKVEGERYRKAGWEAYLRRCGQQN*"
     rep_origin      complement(1661..2116)
                     /label="f1 ori"
                     /note="f1 bacteriophage origin of replication; arrow indicates direction of (+) strand synthesis"
                     /direction="LEFT"
     primer_bind     complement(1798..1819)
                     /label="F1ori-F"
                     /note="F1 origin, forward primer"
     primer_bind     2010..2029
                     /label="F1ori-R"
                     /note="F1 origin, reverse primer"
     primer_bind     2246..2268
                     /label="M13/pUC Forward"
                     /note="In lacZ gene"
     primer_bind     2260..2277
                     /label="M13 Forward"
                     /note="In lacZ gene. Also called M13-F20 or M13 (-21) Forward"
     primer_bind     2261..2277
                     /label="M13 fwd"
                     /note="common sequencing primer, one of multiple similar variants"
     promoter        2284..2302
                     /label="T7 promoter"
                     /note="promoter for bacteriophage T7 RNA polymerase"
     primer_bind     2284..2303
                     /label="T7"
                     /note="T7 promoter, forward primer"
     misc_feature    2371..2773
                     /label="Copied"
     misc_feature    2459..2474
                     /label="LexO"
     misc_feature    2506..2521
                     /label="LexO"
     misc_feature    2553..2568
                     /label="LexO"
     misc_feature    2600..2615
                     /label="LexO"
     misc_feature    2647..2662
                     /label="LexO"
     misc_feature    2694..2709
                     /label="LexO"
     misc_feature    2741..2756
                     /label="LexO"
     misc_feature    2765..2905
                     /label="minCYC"
     CDS             2904..3629
                     /translation="MRSKGEELFTGVVPILVELDGDVNGHKFSVSGEGEGDATYGKLTLKFICTTGKLPVPWPTLVTTLGYGLMCFARYPDHMKQHDFFKSAMPEGYVQERTIFFKDDGNYKTRAEVKFEGDTLVNRIELKGIDFKEDGNILGHKLEYNYNSHNVYIMADKQKNGIKVNFKIRHNIEDGSVQLADHYQQNTPIGDGPVLLPDNHYLSYQSKLSKDPNEKRDHMVLLEFVTAAGITHGMDELYKGS*"
     terminator      3661..3910
                     /label="CYC1 terminator"
                     /note="transcription terminator for CYC1"
                     /gene="S. cerevisiae CYC1"
     primer_bind     complement(3677..3695)
                     /label="CYC1"
                     /note="CYC1 transcription termination signal, reverse primer"
     promoter        complement(4022..4040)
                     /label="T3 promoter"
                     /note="promoter for bacteriophage T3 RNA polymerase"
     primer_bind     complement(4061..4077)
                     /label="M13 rev"
                     /note="common sequencing primer, one of multiple similar variants"
     primer_bind     complement(4061..4077)
                     /label="M13 Reverse"
                     /note="In lacZ gene. Also called M13-rev"
     primer_bind     complement(4074..4096)
                     /label="M13/pUC Reverse"
                     /note="In lacZ gene"
     protein_bind    4085..4101
                     /label="lac operator"
                     /note="The lac repressor binds to the lac operator to inhibit transcription in E. coli. This inhibition can be relieved by adding lactose or isopropyl-beta-D-thiogalactopyranoside (IPTG)."
                     /bound_moiety="lac repressor encoded by lacI"
     promoter        complement(4109..4139)
                     /label="lac promoter"
                     /note="promoter for the E. coli lac operon"
     primer_bind     complement(4292..4309)
                     /label="L4440"
                     /note="L4440 vector, forward primer"
     rep_origin      complement(4463..5051)
                     /label="ori"
                     /note="high-copy-number ColE1/pMB1/pBR322/pUC origin of replication"
                     /direction="LEFT"
     CDS             complement(5222..6082)
                     /label="AmpR"
                     /note="confers resistance to ampicillin, carbenicillin, andrelated antibiotics"
                     /gene="bla"
                     /product="beta-lactamase"
                     /translation="MSIQHFRVALIPFFAAFCLPVFAHPETLVKVKDAEDQLGARVGYIELDLNSGKILESFRPEERFPMMSTFKVLLCGAVLSRIDAGQEQLGRRIHYSQNDLVEYSPVTEKHLTDGMTVRELCSAAITMSDNTAANLLLTTIGGPKELTAFFHNMGDHVTRLDRWEPELNEAIPNDERDTTMPVAMATTLRKLLTGELLTLASRQQLIDWMEADKVAGPLLRSALPAGWFIADKSGAGERGSRGIIAALGPDGKPSRIVVIYTTGSQATMDERNRQIAEIGASLIKHW*"
     primer_bind     5845..5864
                     /label="Amp-R"
                     /note="Ampicillin resistance gene, reverse primer"
     promoter        complement(6083..6187)
                     /label="AmpR promoter"
                     /gene="bla"
     primer_bind     6245..6263
                     /label="pBRforEco"
                     /note="pBR322 vectors, upsteam of EcoRI site, forward primer"
ORIGIN
        1 tcgcgcgttt cggtgatgac ggtgaaaacc tctgacacat gcagctcccg gagacggtca
       61 cagcttgtct gtaagcggat gccgggagca gacaagcccg tcagggcgcg tcagcgggtg
      121 ttggcgggtg tcggggctgg cttaactatg cggcatcaga gcagattgta ctgagagtgc
      181 accatatgag atgctaagag atagtgatga tatttcataa ataatgtaat tctatatatg
      241 ttaattacct tttttgcgag gcatatttat ggtgaaggat aagttttgac catcaaagaa
      301 ggttaatgtg gctgtggttt cagggtccat aaagcttttc aattcatctt tttttttttt
      361 gttctttttt ttgattccgg tttctttgaa atttttttga ttcggtaatc tccgagcaga
      421 aggaagaacg aaggaaggag cacagactta gattggtata tatacgcata ggtggtgttg
      481 aagaaacatg aaattgccca gtattcttaa cccaactgca cagaacaaaa acctgcagga
      541 aacgaagata aatcatgtcg aaagctacat ataaggaacg tgctgctact catcctagtc
      601 ctgttgctgc caagctattt aatatcatgc acgaaaagca aacaaacttg tgtgcttcat
      661 tggatgttcg taccaccaag gaattactgg agttagttga agcattaggt cccaaaattt
      721 gtttactaaa aacacatgtg gatatcttga ctgatttttc catggagggc acagttaagc
      781 cgctaaaggc attatccgcc aagtacaatt ttttactctt cgaagacaga aaatttgctg
      841 acattggtaa tacagtcaaa ttgcagtact ctgcgggtgt atacagaata gcagaatggg
      901 cagacattac gaatgcacac ggtgtggtgg gcccaggtat tgttagcggt ttgaagcagg
      961 cggcggaaga agtaacaaag gaacctagag gtcttttgat gttagcagaa ttgtcatgca
     1021 agggctccct agctactgga gaatatacta agggtactgt tgacattgcg aagagcgaca
     1081 aagattttgt tatcggcttt attgctcaaa gagacatggg tggaagagat gaaggttacg
     1141 attggttgat tatgacaccc ggtgtgggtt tagatgacaa gggagacgca ttgggtcaac
     1201 agtatagaac cgtggatgat gtggtctcta caggatctga cattattatt gttggaagag
     1261 gactatttgc aaagggaagg gatgctaagg tagagggtga acgttacaga aaagcaggct
     1321 gggaagcata tttgagaaga tgcggccagc aaaactaaaa aactgtatta taagtaaatg
     1381 catgtatact aaactcacaa attagagctt caatttaatt atatcagtta ttacccggga
     1441 atctcggtcg taatgatttc tataatgacg aaaaaaaaaa aattggaaag aaaaagcttc
     1501 atggccttta taaaaattaa ttaaggaact atccaatacc tcgccagaac caagtaacag
     1561 tattttacgg ggcacaaatc aagaacaata agacaggact gtaaagcata tgcggtgtga
     1621 aataccgcac agatgcgtaa ggagaaaata ccgcatcagg aaattgtaaa cgttaatatt
     1681 ttgttaaaat tcgcgttaaa tttttgttaa atcagctcat tttttaacca ataggccgaa
     1741 atcggcaaaa tcccttataa atcaaaagaa tagaccgaga tagggttgag tgttgttcca
     1801 gtttggaaca agagtccact attaaagaac gtggactcca acgtcaaagg nnnnnnnnnn
     1861 nnnnnnnnnn nnnnnnnnnn nnnnnnnnnn nnnnnnnnnt nnnnnnnnnn nnnnnnnnnn
     1921 nnnnnnnnnn nnnnnnnnnn nnnnnnnnnn nnnnnnnnnn nnnnnnnnnn nnnnnnnnnn
     1981 nnnnnnnnnn ngnnnnnnnn nnnnnnnnnn nnnnnnnnnn nnnnnnnnnn nnnnnnnnnn
     2041 nnnnnnnnnn nnnnnnnnnn nnnnnnnnnn nnnnnnnnnn nnnnnnnnnn nnnnnnnnnn
     2101 nnnnnnnnnn nnnnnncgcg ccattcgcca ttcaggctgc gcaactgttg ggaagggcga
     2161 tcggtgcggg cctcttcgct attacgccag ctggcgaagg ggggatgtgc tgcaaggcga
     2221 ttaagttggg taacgccagg gttttcccag tcacgacgtt gtaaaacgac ggccagtgaa
     2281 ttgtaatacg actcactata gggcgaattg gagaaacagc ggccgcaata atatataaac
     2341 ctgtataata taaccttgaa gactatattt cttttcgagc tccctaggtg ctgtatatac
     2401 tcacagcata actgtatata cacccagggt ctaggtgctg tatatactca cagcataact
     2461 gtatatacac ccagggtcta ggtgctgtat atactcacag cataactgta tatacaccca
     2521 gggtctaggt gctgtatata ctcacagcat aactgtatat acacccaggg tctaggtgct
     2581 gtatatactc acagcataac tgtatataca cccagggtct aggtgctgta tatactcaca
     2641 gcataactgt atatacaccc agggtctagg tgctgtatat actcacagca taactgtata
     2701 tacacccagg gtctaggtgc tgtatatact cacagcataa ctgtatatac acccagggtc
     2761 tagagcatgt gctctgtatg tatataaaac tcttgttttc ttcttttctc ttctttcctt
     2821 atacattagg acctttgcag cataaattac tatacttcta tactagtgga tcccccgggc
     2881 tgcaggaatt cgatatcaag cttatgagat ctaaaggtga agaattattc actggtgttg
     2941 tcccaatttt ggttgaatta gatggtgatg ttaatggtca caaattttct gtctccggtg
     3001 aaggtgaagg tgatgctact tacggtaaat tgaccttaaa atttatttgt actactggta
     3061 aattgccagt tccatggcca accttagtca ctactttagg ttatggtttg atgtgttttg
     3121 ctagataccc agatcatatg aaacaacatg actttttcaa gtctgccatg ccagaaggtt
     3181 atgttcaaga aagaactatt tttttcaaag atgacggtaa ctacaagacc agagctgaag
     3241 tcaagtttga aggtgatacc ttagttaata gaatcgaatt aaaaggtatt gattttaaag
     3301 aagatggtaa cattttaggt cacaaattgg aatacaacta taactctcac aatgtttaca
     3361 tcatggctga caaacaaaag aatggtatca aagttaactt caaaattaga cacaacattg
     3421 aagatggttc tgttcaatta gctgaccatt atcaacaaaa tactccaatt ggtgatggtc
     3481 cagtcttgtt accagacaac cattacttat cctatcaatc taagttatcc aaagatccaa
     3541 acgaaaagag agaccacatg gtcttgttag aatttgttac tgctgctggt attacccatg
     3601 gtatggatga attgtacaaa ggatcctaac tcgagacagg ccccttttcc tttgtctata
     3661 tcatgtaatt agttatgtca cgcttacatt cacgccctcc tcccacatcc gctctaaccg
     3721 aaaaggaagg agttagacaa cctgaagtct aggtccctat ttattttttt taatagttat
     3781 gttagtatta agaacgttat ttatatttca aatttttctt ttttttctgt acaaacgcgt
     3841 gtacgcatgt aacattatac tgaaaacctt gcttgagaag gttttgggac gctcgaaggc
     3901 tttaatttgc aaggttcgca gtttacactc tcatcgtcgc tctcatcatc gcttccgttg
     3961 ttgttttcct tagtagcgtc tgcttggtac ccagcttcgg ccgtgtaccc agcttttgtt
     4021 ccctttagtg agggttaatt ccgagcttgg cgtaatcatg gtcatagctg tttcctgtgt
     4081 gaaattgtta tccgctcaca attccacaca acataggagc cggaagcata aagtgtaaag
     4141 cctggggtgc ctaatgagtg aggtaactca cattaattgc gttgcgctca ctgcccgctt
     4201 tccagtcggg aaacctgtcg tgccagctgc attaatgaat cggccaacgc gcggggagag
     4261 gcggtttgcg tattgggcgc tcttccgctt cctcgctcac tgactcgctg cgctcggtcg
     4321 ttcggctgcg gcgagcggta tcagctcact caaaggcggt aatacggtta tccacagaat
     4381 caggggataa cgcaggaaag aacatgtgag caaaaggcca gcaaaaggcc aggaaccgta
     4441 aaaaggccgc gttgctggcg tttttccata ggctcggccc ccctgacgag catcacaaaa
     4501 atcgacgctc aagtcagagg tggcgaaacc cgacaggact ataaagatac caggcgttcc
     4561 cccctggaag ctccctcgtg cgctctcctg ttccgaccct gccgcttacc ggatacctgt
     4621 ccgcctttct cccttcggga agcgtggcgc tttctcaatg ctcacgctgt aggtatctca
     4681 gttcggtgta ggtcgttcgc tccaagctgg gctgtgtgca cgaacccccc gttcagcccg
     4741 accgctgcgc cttatccggt aactatcgtc ttgagtccaa cccggtaaga cacgacttat
     4801 cgccactggc agcagccact ggtaacagga ttagcagagc gaggtatgta ggcggtgcta
     4861 cagagttctt gaagtggtgg cctaactacg gctacactag aaggacagta tttggtatct
     4921 gcgctctgct gaagccagtt accttcggaa aaagagttgg tagctcttga tccggcaaac
     4981 aaaccaccgc tggtagcggt ggtttttttg tttgcaagca gcagattacg cgcagaaaaa
     5041 aaggatctca agaagatcct ttgatctttt ctacggggtc tgacgctcag tggaacgaaa
     5101 actcacgtta agggattttg gtcatgagat tatcaaaaag gatcttcacc tagatccttt
     5161 taaattaaaa atgaagtttt aaatcaatct aaagtatata tgagtaaact tggtctgaca
     5221 gttaccaatg cttaatcagt gaggcaccta tctcagcgat ctgtctattt cgttcatcca
     5281 tagttgcctg actgcccgtc gtgtagataa ctacgatacg ggagggctta ccatctggcc
     5341 ccagtgctgc aatgataccg cgagacccac gctcaccggc tccagattta tcagcaataa
     5401 accagccagc cggaagggcc gagcgcagaa gtggtcctgc aactttatcc gcctccatcc
     5461 agtctattaa ttgttgccgg gaagctagag taagtagttc gccagttaat agtttgcgca
     5521 acgttgttgc cattgctaca ggcatcgtgg tgtcacgctc gtcgtttggt atggcttcat
     5581 tcagctccgg ttcccaacga tcaaggcgag ttacatgatc ccccatgttg tgaaaaaaag
     5641 cggttagctc cttcggtcct ccgatcgttg tcagaagtaa gttggccgca gtgttatcac
     5701 tcatggttat ggcagcactg cataattctc ttactgtcat gccatccgta agatgctttt
     5761 ctgtgactgg tgagtactca accaagtcat tctgagaata gtgtatgcgg cgaccgagtt
     5821 gctcttgccc ggcgtcaata cgggataata ccgcgccaca tagcagaact ttaaaagtgc
     5881 tcatcattgg aaaacgttct tcggggcgaa aactctcaag gatcttaccg ctgttgagat
     5941 ccagttcgat gtaacccact cgtgcaccca actgatcttc agcatctttt actttcacca
     6001 gcgtttctgg gtgagcaaaa acaggaaggc aaaatgccgc aaaaaaggga ataagggcga
     6061 cacggaaatg ttgaatactc atactcttcc tttttcaata ttattgaagc atttatcagg
     6121 gttattgtct catgagcgga tacatatttg aatgtattta gaaaaataaa caaatagggg
     6181 ttccgcgcac atttccccga aaagtgccac ctgacgtctt attatcatga cattaaccta
     6241 taaaaatagg cgtatcacga ggccctttcg tc
//
