# Supplementary material for: Dual-channel optogenetics in yeast for multiplexed light-based control of cellular processes and pathways
Source: Nat Commun. 2026 May 22;17:6742. doi: 10.1038/s41467-026-73399-0 (PMC13385801; doi:10.1038/s41467-026-73399-0)
Supplement: Supplementary file 6 — Source Data [file 41467_2026_73399_MOESM6_ESM.zip › Source Data File/Annotated sequences/pesc-leu.gb]

LOCUS       pESC-LEU                7758 bp ds-DNA     circular     23-MAY-2024
DEFINITION  .
KEYWORDS    "accession:AF063849" "creator:Agilent Technologies" "marker:AmpR"
            "organism:Saccharomyces cerevisiae"
COMMENT     Yeast episomal vector with a LEU2 marker, for galactose-regulated
            expression and tagging of up to two genes.
FEATURES             Location/Qualifiers
     primer          complement(42..78)
                     /label="Leu_rev"
                     /note="sequence: ctatatctgaATACTAAGAAACCATTATTATCATGAC"
     rep_origin      69..1411
                     /label="2μ ori"
     promoter        1438..1542
                     /label="AmpR promoter"
     CDS             1543..1611
                     /label="AmpR"
     CDS             1612..2403
                     /label="AmpR"
     rep_origin      2574..3162
                     /label="ori"
     terminator      3405..3594
                     /label="CYC1 terminator"
     primer          complement(3576..3604)
                     /label="pESC-LEU_rev"
                     /note="sequence: attgtacaaaATCCGCTCTAACCGAAAAG"
     misc_feature    3599..3696
                     /label="MCS 2"
     CDS             complement(3624..3653)
                     /label="Myc"
     promoter        3700..4364
                     /label="GAL1,10 promoter"
     protein_bind    4031..4148
                     /label="UAS"
     misc_feature    4390..4452
                     /label="MCS 1"
     CDS             4411..4434
                     /label="FLAG"
     terminator      4582..4747
                     /label="ADH1 terminator"
     rep_origin      4830..5285
                     /label="f1 ori"
     primer          5575..5602
                     /label="Leu_fwd"
                     /note="sequence: gaggtcgctcAACTGTGGGAATACTCAG"
     primer          5575..5602
                     /label="pESC-LEU_fwd"
                     /note="sequence: tctaccggccAACTGTGGGAATACTCAG"
     promoter        5585..5989
                     /label="LEU2 promoter"
     CDS             6002..7096
                     /label="LEU2"
ORIGIN
        1 GACGAAAGGG CCTCGTGATA CGCCTATTTT TATAGGTTAA TGTCATGATA ATAATGGTTT
       61 CTTAGTATGA TCCAATATCA AAGGAAATGA TAGCATTGAA GGATGAGACT AATCCAATTG
      121 AGGAGTGGCA GCATATAGAA CAGCTAAAGG GTAGTGCTGA AGGAAGCATA CGATACCCCG
      181 CATGGAATGG GATAATATCA CAGGAGGTAC TAGACTACCT TTCATCCTAC ATAAATAGAC
      241 GCATATAAGT ACGCATTTAA GCATAAACAC GCACTATGCC GTTCTTCTCA TGTATATATA
      301 TATACAGGCA ACACGCAGAT ATAGGTGCGA CGTGAACAGT GAGCTGTATG TGCGCAGCTC
      361 GCGTTGCATT TTCGGAAGCG CTCGTTTTCG GAAACGCTTT GAAGTTCCTA TTCCGAAGTT
      421 CCTATTCTCT AGAAAGTATA GGAACTTCAG AGCGCTTTTG AAAACCAAAA GCGCTCTGAA
      481 GACGCACTTT CAAAAAACCA AAAACGCACC GGACTGTAAC GAGCTACTAA AATATTGCGA
      541 ATACCGCTTC CACAAACATT GCTCAAAAGT ATCTCTTTGC TATATATCTC TGTGCTATAT
      601 CCCTATATAA CCTACCCATC CACCTTTCGC TCCTTGAACT TGCATCTAAA CTCGACCTCT
      661 ACATTTTTTA TGTTTATCTC TAGTATTACT CTTTAGACAA AAAAATTGTA GTAAGAACTA
      721 TTCATAGAGT GAATCGAAAA CAATACGAAA ATGTAAACAT TTCCTATACG TAGTATATAG
      781 AGACAAAATA GAAGAAACCG TTCATAATTT TCTGACCAAT GAAGAATCAT CAACGCTATC
      841 ACTTTCTGTT CACAAAGTAT GCGCAATCCA CATCGGTATA GAATATAATC GGGGATGCCT
      901 TTATCTTGAA AAAATGCACC CGCAGCTTCG CTAGTAATCA GTAAACGCGG GAAGTGGAGT
      961 CAGGCTTTTT TTATGGAAGA GAAAATAGAC ACCAAAGTAG CCTTCTTCTA ACCTTAACGG
     1021 ACCTACAGTG CAAAAAGTTA TCAAGAGACT GCATTATAGA GCGCACAAAG GAGAAAAAAA
     1081 GTAATCTAAG ATGCTTTGTT AGAAAAATAG CGCTCTCGGG ATGCATTTTT GTAGAACAAA
     1141 AAAGAAGTAT AGATTCTTTG TTGGTAAAAT AGCGCTCTCG CGTTGCATTT CTGTTCTGTA
     1201 AAAATGCAGC TCAGATTCTT TGTTTGAAAA ATTAGCGCTC TCGCGTTGCA TTTTTGTTTT
     1261 ACAAAAATGA AGCACAGATT CTTCGTTGGT AAAATAGCGC TTTCGCGTTG CATTTCTGTT
     1321 CTGTAAAAAT GCAGCTCAGA TTCTTTGTTT GAAAAATTAG CGCTCTCGCG TTGCATTTTT
     1381 GTTCTACAAA ATGAAGCACA GATGCTTCGT TCAGGTGGCA CTTTTCGGGG AAATGTGCGC
     1441 GGAACCCCTA TTTGTTTATT TTTCTAAATA CATTCAAATA TGTATCCGCT CATGAGACAA
     1501 TAACCCTGAT AAATGCTTCA ATAATATTGA AAAAGGAAGA GTATGAGTAT TCAACATTTC
     1561 CGTGTCGCCC TTATTCCCTT TTTTGCGGCA TTTTGCCTTC CTGTTTTTGC TCACCCAGAA
     1621 ACGCTGGTGA AAGTAAAAGA TGCTGAAGAT CAGTTGGGTG CACGAGTGGG TTACATCGAA
     1681 CTGGATCTCA ACAGCGGTAA GATCCTTGAG AGTTTTCGCC CCGAAGAACG TTTTCCAATG
     1741 ATGAGCACTT TTAAAGTTCT GCTATGTGGC GCGGTATTAT CCCGTATTGA CGCCGGGCAA
     1801 GAGCAACTCG GTCGCCGCAT ACACTATTCT CAGAATGACT TGGTTGAGTA CTCACCAGTC
     1861 ACAGAAAAGC ATCTTACGGA TGGCATGACA GTAAGAGAAT TATGCAGTGC TGCCATAACC
     1921 ATGAGTGATA ACACTGCGGC CAACTTACTT CTGACAACGA TCGGAGGACC GAAGGAGCTA
     1981 ACCGCTTTTT TGCACAACAT GGGGGATCAT GTAACTCGCC TTGATCGTTG GGAACCGGAG
     2041 CTGAATGAAG CCATACCAAA CGACGAGCGT GACACCACGA TGCCTGTAGC AATGGCAACA
     2101 ACGTTGCGCA AACTATTAAC TGGCGAACTA CTTACTCTAG CTTCCCGGCA ACAATTAATA
     2161 GACTGGATGG AGGCGGATAA AGTTGCAGGA CCACTTCTGC GCTCGGCCCT TCCGGCTGGC
     2221 TGGTTTATTG CTGATAAATC TGGAGCCGGT GAGCGTGGGT CTCGCGGTAT CATTGCAGCA
     2281 CTGGGGCCAG ATGGTAAGCC CTCCCGTATC GTAGTTATCT ACACGACGGG GAGTCAGGCA
     2341 ACTATGGATG AACGAAATAG ACAGATCGCT GAGATAGGTG CCTCACTGAT TAAGCATTGG
     2401 TAACTGTCAG ACCAAGTTTA CTCATATATA CTTTAGATTG ATTTAAAACT TCATTTTTAA
     2461 TTTAAAAGGA TCTAGGTGAA GATCCTTTTT GATAATCTCA TGACCAAAAT CCCTTAACGT
     2521 GAGTTTTCGT TCCACTGAGC GTCAGACCCC GTAGAAAAGA TCAAAGGATC TTCTTGAGAT
     2581 CCTTTTTTTC TGCGCGTAAT CTGCTGCTTG CAAACAAAAA AACCACCGCT ACCAGCGGTG
     2641 GTTTGTTTGC CGGATCAAGA GCTACCAACT CTTTTTCCGA AGGTAACTGG CTTCAGCAGA
     2701 GCGCAGATAC CAAATACTGT CCTTCTAGTG TAGCCGTAGT TAGGCCACCA CTTCAAGAAC
     2761 TCTGTAGCAC CGCCTACATA CCTCGCTCTG CTAATCCTGT TACCAGTGGC TGCTGCCAGT
     2821 GGCGATAAGT CGTGTCTTAC CGGGTTGGAC TCAAGACGAT AGTTACCGGA TAAGGCGCAG
     2881 CGGTCGGGCT GAACGGGGGG TTCGTGCACA CAGCCCAGCT TGGAGCGAAC GACCTACACC
     2941 GAACTGAGAT ACCTACAGCG TGAGCTATGA GAAAGCGCCA CGCTTCCCGA AGGGAGAAAG
     3001 GCGGACAGGT ATCCGGTAAG CGGCAGGGTC GGAACAGGAG AGCGCACGAG GGAGCTTCCA
     3061 GGGGGAAACG CCTGGTATCT TTATAGTCCT GTCGGGTTTC GCCACCTCTG ACTTGAGCGT
     3121 CGATTTTTGT GATGCTCGTC AGGGGGGCGG AGCCTATGGA AAAACGCCAG CAACGCGGCC
     3181 TTTTTACGGT TCCTGGCCTT TTGCTGGCCT TTTGCTCACA TGTTCTTTCC TGCGTTATCC
     3241 CCTGATTCTG TGGATAACCG TATTACCGCC TTTGAGTGAG CTGATACCGC TCGCCGCAGC
     3301 CGAACGACCG AGCGCAGCGA GTCAGTGAGC GAGGAAGCGG AAGAGCGCCC AATACGCAAA
     3361 CCGCCTCTCC CCGCGCGTTG GCCGATTCAT TAATGCAGCT GGATCTTCGA GCGTCCCAAA
     3421 ACCTTCTCAA GCAAGGTTTT CAGTATAATG TTACATGCGT ACACGCGTCT GTACAGAAAA
     3481 AAAAGAAAAA TTTGAAATAT AAATAACGTT CTTAATACTA ACATAACTAT AAAAAAATAA
     3541 ATAGGGACCT AGACTTCAGG TTGTCTAACT CCTTCCTTTT CGGTTAGAGC GGATCTTAGC
     3601 TAGCCGCGGT ACCAAGCTTA CTCGAGGTCT TCTTCGGAAA TCAACTTCTG TTCCATGTCG
     3661 ACGCCCGGGC CCTATAGTGA GTCGTATTAC GGATCCGGGG TTTTTTCTCC TTGACGTTAA
     3721 AGTATAGAGG TATATTAACA ATTTTTTGTT GATACTTTTA TTACATTTGA ATAAGAAGTA
     3781 ATACAAACCG AAAATGTTGA AAGTATTAGT TAAAGTGGTT ATGCAGTTTT TGCATTTATA
     3841 TATCTGTTAA TAGATCAAAA ATCATCGCTT CGCTGATTAA TTACCCCAGA AATAAGGCTA
     3901 AAAAACTAAT CGCATTATCA TCCTATGGTT GTTAATTTGA TTCGTTCATT TGAAGGTTTG
     3961 TGGGGCCAGG TTACTGCCAA TTTTTCCTCT TCATAACCAT AAAAGCTAGT ATTGTAGAAT
     4021 CTTTATTGTT CGGAGCAGTG CGGCGCGAGG CACATCTGCG TTTCAGGAAC GCGACCGGTG
     4081 AAGACGAGGA CGCACGGAGG AGAGTCTTCC TTCGGAGGGC TGTCACCCGC TCGGCGGCTT
     4141 CTAATCCGTA CTTCAATATA GCAATGAGCA GTTAAGCGTA TTACTGAAAG TTCCAAAGAG
     4201 AAGGTTTTTT TAGGCTAAGA TAATGGGGCT CTTTACATTT CCACAACATA TAAGTAAGAT
     4261 TAGATATGGA TATGTATATG GATATGTATA TGGTGGTAAT GCCATGTAAT ATGATTATTA
     4321 AACTTCTTTG CGTCCATCCA AAAAAAAAGT AAGAATTTTT GAAAATTCGA ATTCAACCCT
     4381 CACTAAAGGG CGGCCGCACT AGTATCGATG GATTACAAGG ATGACGACGA TAAGATCTGA
     4441 GCTCTTAATT AACAATTCTT CGCCAGAGGT TTGGTCAAGT CTCCAATCAA GGTTGTCGGC
     4501 TTGTCTACCT TGCCAGAAAT TTACGAAAAG ATGGAAAAGG GTCAAATCGT TGGTAGATAC
     4561 GTTGTTGACA CTTCTAAATA AGCGAATTTC TTATGATTTA TGATTTTTAT TATTAAATAA
     4621 GTTATAAAAA AAATAAGTGT ATACAAATTT TAAAGTGACT CTTAGGTTTT AAAACGAAAA
     4681 TTCTTATTCT TGAGTAACTC TTTCCTGTAG GTCAGGTTGC TTTCTCAGGT ATAGCATGAG
     4741 GTCGCTCCAA TTCAGCTGGC GTAATAGCGA AGAGGCCCGC ACCGATCGCC CTTCCCAACA
     4801 GTTGCGCAGC CTGAATGGCG AATGGCGCGN NNNNNNNNNN NNNNNNNNNN NNNNNNNNNN
     4861 NNNNNNNNNN NNNNNNNNNN NNNNNNNNNN NNNNNNNNNN NNNNNNNNNN NNNNNNNNNN
     4921 NNNNNNNNNN NNNNNNNNNN NNNNNNNNNN NNNCNNNNNN NNNNNNNNNN NNNNNNNNNN
     4981 NNNNNNNNNN NNNNNNNNNN NNNNNNNNNN NNNNNNNNNN NNNNNNNNNN NNNNNNNNNN
     5041 NNNNNANNNN NNNNNNNNNN NNNNNNNNNN NNNNNNNNNN NNNNNNNNNN NNNNNCCTTT
     5101 GACGTTGGAG TCCACGTTCT TTAATAGTGG ACTCTTGTTC CAAACTGGAA CAACACTCAA
     5161 CCCTATCTCG GTCTATTCTT TTGATTTATA AGGGATTTTG CCGATTTCGG CCTATTGGTT
     5221 AAAAAATGAG CTGATTTAAC AAAAATTTAA CGCGAATTTT AACAAAATAT TAACGTTTAC
     5281 AATTTCCTGA TGCGGTATTT TCTCCTTACG CATCTGTGCG GTATTTCACA CCGCATATCG
     5341 ACGGTCGAGG AGAACTTCTA GTATATCCAC ATACCTAATA TTATTGCCTT ATTAAAAATG
     5401 GAATCCCAAC AATTACATCA AAATCCACAT TCTCTTCAAA ATCAATTGTC CTGTACTTCC
     5461 TTGTTCATGT GTGTTCAAAA ACGTTATATT TATAGGATAA TTATACTCTA TTTCTCAACA
     5521 AGTAATTGGT TGTTTGGCCG AGCGGTCTAA GGCGCCTGAT TCAAGAAATA TCTTGACCGC
     5581 AGTTAACTGT GGGAATACTC AGGTATCGTA AGATGCAAGA GTTCGAATCT CTTAGCAACC
     5641 ATTATTTTTT TCCTCAACAT AACGAGAACA CACAGGGGCG CTATCGCACA GAATCAAATT
     5701 CGATGACTGG AAATTTTTTG TTAATTTCAG AGGTCGCCTG ACGCATATAC CTTTTTCAAC
     5761 TGAAAAATTG GGAGAAAAAG GAAAGGTGAG AGGCCGGAAC CGGCTTTTCA TATAGAATAG
     5821 AGAAGCGTTC ATGACTAAAT GCTTGCATCA CAATACTTGA AGTTGACAAT ATTATTTAAG
     5881 GACCTATTGT TTTTTCCAAT AGGTGGTTAG CAATCGTCTT ACTTTCTAAC TTTTCTTACC
     5941 TTTTACATTT CAGCAATATA TATATATATT TCAAGGATAT ACCATTCTAA TGTCTGCCCC
     6001 TATGTCTGCC CCTAAGAAGA TCGTCGTTTT GCCAGGTGAC CACGTTGGTC AAGAAATCAC
     6061 AGCCGAAGCC ATTAAGGTTC TTAAAGCTAT TTCTGATGTT CGTTCCAATG TCAAGTTCGA
     6121 TTTCGAAAAT CATTTAATTG GTGGTGCTGC TATCGATGCT ACAGGTGTCC CACTTCCAGA
     6181 TGAGGCGCTG GAAGCCTCCA AGAAGGTTGA TGCCGTTTTG TTAGGTGCTG TGGCTGGTCC
     6241 TAAATGGGGT ACCGGTAGTG TTAGACCTGA ACAAGGTTTA CTAAAAATCC GTAAAGAACT
     6301 TCAATTGTAC GCCAACTTAA GACCATGTAA CTTTGCATCC GACTCTCTTT TAGACTTATC
     6361 TCCAATCAAG CCACAATTTG CTAAAGGTAC TGACTTCGTT GTTGTCAGAG AATTAGTGGG
     6421 AGGTATTTAC TTTGGTAAGA GAAAGGAAGA CGATGGTGAT GGTGTCGCTT GGGATAGTGA
     6481 ACAATACACC GTTCCAGAAG TGCAAAGAAT CACAAGAATG GCCGCTTTCA TGGCCCTACA
     6541 ACATGAGCCA CCATTGCCTA TTTGGTCCTT GGATAAAGCT AATCTTTTGG CCTCTTCAAG
     6601 ATTATGGAGA AAAACTGTGG AGGAAACCAT CAAGAACGAA TTCCCTACAT TGAAGGTTCA
     6661 ACATCAATTG ATTGATTCTG CCGCCATGAT CCTAGTTAAG AACCCAACCC ACCTAAATGG
     6721 TATTATAATC ACCAGCAACA TGTTTGGTGA TATCATCTCC GATGAAGCCT CCGTTATCCC
     6781 AGGTTCCTTG GGTTTGTTGC CATCTGCGTC CTTGGCCTCT TTGCCAGACA AGAACACCGC
     6841 ATTTGGTTTG TACGAACCAT GCCACGGTTC TGCTCCAGAT TTGCCAAAGA ATAAGGTTGA
     6901 CCCTATCGCC ACTATCTTGT CTGCTGCAAT GATGTTGAAA TTGTCATTGA ACTTGCCTGA
     6961 AGAAGGTAAG GCCATTGAAG ATGCAGTTAA AAAGGTTTTG GATGCAGGTA TCAGAACTGG
     7021 TGATTTAGGT GGTTCCAACA GTACCACCGA AGTCGGTGAT GCTGTCGCCG AAGAAGTTAA
     7081 GAAAATCCTT GCTTAAAAAG ATTCTCTTTT TTTATGATAT TTGTACATAA ACTTTATAAA
     7141 TGAAATTCAT AATAGAAACG ACACGAAATT ACAAAATGGA ATATGTTCAT AGGGTAGACG
     7201 AAACTATATA CGCAATCTAC ATACATTTAT CAAGAAGGAG AAAAAGGAGG ATAGTAAAGG
     7261 AATACAGGTA AGCAAATTGA TACTAATGGC TCAACGTGAT AAGGAAAAAG AATTGCACTT
     7321 TAACATTAAT ATTGACAAGG AGGAGGGCAC CACACAAAAA GTTAGGTGTA ACAGAAAATC
     7381 ATGAAACTAC GATTCCTAAT TTGATATTGG AGGATTTTCT CTAAAAAAAA AAAAATACAA
     7441 CAAATAAAAA ACACTCAATG ACCTGACCAT TTGATGGAGT TTAAGTCAAT ACCTTCTTGA
     7501 AGCATTTCCC ATAATGGTGA AAGTTCCCTC AAGAATTTTA CTCTGTCAGA AACGGCCTTA
     7561 CGACGTAGTC GATATGGTGC ACTCTCAGTA CAATCTGCTC TGATGCCGCA TAGTTAAGCC
     7621 AGCCCCGACA CCCGCCAACA CCCGCTGACG CGCCCTGACG GGCTTGTCTG CTCCCGGCAT
     7681 CCGCTTACAG ACAAGCTGTG ACCGTCTCCG GGAGCTGCAT GTGTCAGAGG TTTTCACCGT
     7741 CATCACCGAA ACGCGCGA
//
