# Supplementary material for: Dual-channel optogenetics in yeast for multiplexed light-based control of cellular processes and pathways
Source: Nat Commun. 2026 May 22;17:6742. doi: 10.1038/s41467-026-73399-0 (PMC13385801; doi:10.1038/s41467-026-73399-0)
Supplement: Supplementary file 6 — Source Data [file 41467_2026_73399_MOESM6_ESM.zip › Source Data File/Annotated sequences/pesc-ura.gb]

LOCUS       pESC-URA                6631 bp ds-DNA     circular     23-MAY-2024
DEFINITION  .
KEYWORDS    "accession:AF063585" "creator:Agilent Technologies" "marker:AmpR"
            "organism:Saccharomyces cerevisiae"
COMMENT     Yeast episomal vector with a URA3 marker, for galactose-regulated
            expression and tagging of up to two genes.
FEATURES             Location/Qualifiers
     promoter        201..416
                     /label="URA3 promoter"
     CDS             417..1220
                     /label="URA3"
     rep_origin      complement(1351..1806)
                     /label="f1 ori"
     terminator      1885..2050
                     /label="ADH1 terminator"
     misc_feature    2180..2263
                     /label="MCS 1"
     CDS             complement(2198..2221)
                     /label="FLAG"
     promoter        2268..2932
                     /label="GAL1,10 promoter"
     protein_bind    2484..2601
                     /label="UAS"
     misc_feature    2936..3033
                     /label="MCS 2"
     CDS             2979..3008
                     /label="Myc"
     terminator      3038..3227
                     /label="CYC1 terminator"
     rep_origin      complement(3470..4058)
                     /label="ori"
     CDS             complement(4229..5020)
                     /label="AmpR"
     CDS             complement(5021..5089)
                     /label="AmpR"
     promoter        complement(5090..5194)
                     /label="AmpR promoter"
     rep_origin      5221..6563
                     /label="2μ ori"
ORIGIN
        1 TCGCGCGTTT CGGTGATGAC GGTGAAAACC TCTGACACAT GCAGCTCCCG GAGACGGTCA
       61 CAGCTTGTCT GTAAGCGGAT GCCGGGAGCA GACAAGCCCG TCAGGGCGCG TCAGCGGGTG
      121 TTGGCGGGTG TCGGGGCTGG CTTAACTATG CGGCATCAGA GCAGATTGTA CTGAGAGTGC
      181 ACCATACCAC AGCTTTTCAA TTCAATTCAT CATTTTTTTT TTATTCTTTT TTTTGATTTC
      241 GGTTTCTTTG AAATTTTTTT GATTCGGTAA TCTCCGAACA GAAGGAAGAA CGAAGGAAGG
      301 AGCACAGACT TAGATTGGTA TATATACGCA TATGTAGTGT TGAAGAAACA TGAAATTGCC
      361 CAGTATTCTT AACCCAACTG CACAGAACAA AAACCTGCAG GAAACGAAGA TAAATCATGT
      421 CGAAAGCTAC ATATAAGGAA CGTGCTGCTA CTCATCCTAG TCCTGTTGCT GCCAAGCTAT
      481 TTAATATCAT GCACGAAAAG CAAACAAACT TGTGTGCTTC ATTGGATGTT CGTACCACCA
      541 AGGAATTACT GGAGTTAGTT GAAGCATTAG GTCCCAAAAT TTGTTTACTA AAAACACATG
      601 TGGATATCTT GACTGATTTT TCCATGGAGG GCACAGTTAA GCCGCTAAAG GCATTATCCG
      661 CCAAGTACAA TTTTTTACTC TTCGAAGACA GAAAATTTGC TGACATTGGT AATACAGTCA
      721 AATTGCAGTA CTCTGCGGGT GTATACAGAA TAGCAGAATG GGCAGACATT ACGAATGCAC
      781 ACGGTGTGGT GGGCCCAGGT ATTGTTAGCG GTTTGAAGCA GGCGGCAGAA GAAGTAACAA
      841 AGGAACCTAG AGGCCTTTTG ATGTTAGCAG AATTGTCATG CAAGGGCTCC CTATCTACTG
      901 GAGAATATAC TAAGGGTACT GTTGACATTG CGAAGAGCGA CAAAGATTTT GTTATCGGCT
      961 TTATTGCTCA AAGAGACATG GGTGGAAGAG ATGAAGGTTA CGATTGGTTG ATTATGACAC
     1021 CCGGTGTGGG TTTAGATGAC AAGGGAGACG CATTGGGTCA ACAGTATAGA ACCGTGGATG
     1081 ATGTGGTCTC TACAGGATCT GACATTATTA TTGTTGGAAG AGGACTATTT GCAAAGGGAA
     1141 GGGATGCTAA GGTAGAGGGT GAACGTTACA GAAAAGCAGG CTGGGAAGCA TATTTGAGAA
     1201 GATGCGGCCA GCAAAACTAA AAAACTGTAT TATAAGTAAA TGCATGTATA CTAAACTCAC
     1261 AAATTAGAGC TTCAATTTAA TTATATCAGT TATTACCCTA TGCGGTGTGA AATACCGCAC
     1321 AGATGCGTAA GGAGAAAATA CCGCATCAGG AAATTGTAAA CGTTAATATT TTGTTAAAAT
     1381 TCGCGTTAAA TTTTTGTTAA ATCAGCTCAT TTTTTAACCA ATAGGCCGAA ATCGGCAAAA
     1441 TCCCTTATAA ATCAAAAGAA TAGACCGAGA TAGGGTTGAG TGTTGTTCCA GTTTGGAACA
     1501 AGAGTCCACT ATTAAAGAAC GTGGACTCCA ACGTCAAAGG NNNNNNNNNN NNNNNNNNNN
     1561 NNNNNNNNNN NNNNNNNNNN NNNNNNNNNT NNNNNNNNNN NNNNNNNNNN NNNNNNNNNN
     1621 NNNNNNNNNN NNNNNNNNNN NNNNNNNNNN NNNNNNNNNN NNNNNNNNNN NNNNNNNNNN
     1681 NGNNNNNNNN NNNNNNNNNN NNNNNNNNNN NNNNNNNNNN NNNNNNNNNN NNNNNNNNNN
     1741 NNNNNNNNNN NNNNNNNNNN NNNNNNNNNN NNNNNNNNNN NNNNNNNNNN NNNNNNNNNN
     1801 NNNNNNCCAT TCGCCATTCA GGCTGCGCAA CTGTTGGGAA GGGCGATCGG TGCGGGCCTC
     1861 TTCGCTATTA CGCCAGCTGA ATTGGAGCGA CCTCATGCTA TACCTGAGAA AGCAACCTGA
     1921 CCTACAGGAA AGAGTTACTC AAGAATAAGA ATTTTCGTTT TAAAACCTAA GAGTCACTTT
     1981 AAAATTTGTA TACACTTATT TTTTTTATAA CTTATTTAAT AATAAAAATC ATAAATCATA
     2041 AGAAATTCGC TTATTTAGAA GTGTCAACAA CGTATCTACC AACGATTTGA CCCTTTTCCA
     2101 TCTTTTCGTA AATTTCTGGC AAGGTAGACA AGCCGACAAC CTTGATTGGA GACTTGACCA
     2161 AACCTCTGGC GAAGAATTGT TAATTAAGAG CTCAGATCTT ATCGTCGTCA TCCTTGTAAT
     2221 CCATCGATAC TAGTGCGGCC GCCCTTTAGT GAGGGTTGAA TTCGAATTTT CAAAAATTCT
     2281 TACTTTTTTT TTGGATGGAC GCAAAGAAGT TTAATAATCA TATTACATGG CATTACCACC
     2341 ATATACATAT CCATATACAT ATCCATATCT AATCTTACTT ATATGTTGTG GAAATGTAAA
     2401 GAGCCCCATT ATCTTAGCCT AAAAAAACCT TCTCTTTGGA ACTTTCAGTA ATACGCTTAA
     2461 CTGCTCATTG CTATATTGAA GTACGGATTA GAAGCCGCCG AGCGGGTGAC AGCCCTCCGA
     2521 AGGAAGACTC TCCTCCGTGC GTCCTCGTCT TCACCGGTCG CGTTCCTGAA ACGCAGATGT
     2581 GCCTCGCGCC GCACTGCTCC GAACAATAAA GATTCTACAA TACTAGCTTT TATGGTTATG
     2641 AAGAGGAAAA ATTGGCAGTA ACCTGGCCCC ACAAACCTTC AAATGAACGA ATCAAATTAA
     2701 CAACCATAGG ATGATAATGC GATTAGTTTT TTAGCCTTAT TTCTGGGGTA ATTAATCAGC
     2761 GAAGCGATGA TTTTTGATCT ATTAACAGAT ATATAAATGC AAAAACTGCA TAACCACTTT
     2821 AACTAATACT TTCAACATTT TCGGTTTGTA TTACTTCTTA TTCAAATGTA ATAAAAGTAT
     2881 CAACAAAAAA TTGTTAATAT ACCTCTATAC TTTAACGTCA AGGAGAAAAA ACCCCGGATC
     2941 CGTAATACGA CTCACTATAG GGCCCGGGCG TCGACATGGA ACAGAAGTTG ATTTCCGAAG
     3001 AAGACCTCGA GTAAGCTTGG TACCGCGGCT AGCTAAGATC CGCTCTAACC GAAAAGGAAG
     3061 GAGTTAGACA ACCTGAAGTC TAGGTCCCTA TTTATTTTTT TATAGTTATG TTAGTATTAA
     3121 GAACGTTATT TATATTTCAA ATTTTTCTTT TTTTTCTGTA CAGACGCGTG TACGCATGTA
     3181 ACATTATACT GAAAACCTTG CTTGAGAAGG TTTTGGGACG CTCGAAGATC CAGCTGCATT
     3241 AATGAATCGG CCAACGCGCG GGGAGAGGCG GTTTGCGTAT TGGGCGCTCT TCCGCTTCCT
     3301 CGCTCACTGA CTCGCTGCGC TCGGTCGTTC GGCTGCGGCG AGCGGTATCA GCTCACTCAA
     3361 AGGCGGTAAT ACGGTTATCC ACAGAATCAG GGGATAACGC AGGAAAGAAC ATGTGAGCAA
     3421 AAGGCCAGCA AAAGGCCAGG AACCGTAAAA AGGCCGCGTT GCTGGCGTTT TTCCATAGGC
     3481 TCCGCCCCCC TGACGAGCAT CACAAAAATC GACGCTCAAG TCAGAGGTGG CGAAACCCGA
     3541 CAGGACTATA AAGATACCAG GCGTTTCCCC CTGGAAGCTC CCTCGTGCGC TCTCCTGTTC
     3601 CGACCCTGCC GCTTACCGGA TACCTGTCCG CCTTTCTCCC TTCGGGAAGC GTGGCGCTTT
     3661 CTCATAGCTC ACGCTGTAGG TATCTCAGTT CGGTGTAGGT CGTTCGCTCC AAGCTGGGCT
     3721 GTGTGCACGA ACCCCCCGTT CAGCCCGACC GCTGCGCCTT ATCCGGTAAC TATCGTCTTG
     3781 AGTCCAACCC GGTAAGACAC GACTTATCGC CACTGGCAGC AGCCACTGGT AACAGGATTA
     3841 GCAGAGCGAG GTATGTAGGC GGTGCTACAG AGTTCTTGAA GTGGTGGCCT AACTACGGCT
     3901 ACACTAGAAG GACAGTATTT GGTATCTGCG CTCTGCTGAA GCCAGTTACC TTCGGAAAAA
     3961 GAGTTGGTAG CTCTTGATCC GGCAAACAAA CCACCGCTGG TAGCGGTGGT TTTTTTGTTT
     4021 GCAAGCAGCA GATTACGCGC AGAAAAAAAG GATCTCAAGA AGATCCTTTG ATCTTTTCTA
     4081 CGGGGTCTGA CGCTCAGTGG AACGAAAACT CACGTTAAGG GATTTTGGTC ATGAGATTAT
     4141 CAAAAAGGAT CTTCACCTAG ATCCTTTTAA ATTAAAAATG AAGTTTTAAA TCAATCTAAA
     4201 GTATATATGA GTAAACTTGG TCTGACAGTT ACCAATGCTT AATCAGTGAG GCACCTATCT
     4261 CAGCGATCTG TCTATTTCGT TCATCCATAG TTGCCTGACT CCCCGTCGTG TAGATAACTA
     4321 CGATACGGGA GGGCTTACCA TCTGGCCCCA GTGCTGCAAT GATACCGCGA GACCCACGCT
     4381 CACCGGCTCC AGATTTATCA GCAATAAACC AGCCAGCCGG AAGGGCCGAG CGCAGAAGTG
     4441 GTCCTGCAAC TTTATCCGCC TCCATCCAGT CTATTAATTG TTGCCGGGAA GCTAGAGTAA
     4501 GTAGTTCGCC AGTTAATAGT TTGCGCAACG TTGTTGCCAT TGCTACAGGC ATCGTGGTGT
     4561 CACGCTCGTC GTTTGGTATG GCTTCATTCA GCTCCGGTTC CCAACGATCA AGGCGAGTTA
     4621 CATGATCCCC CATGTTGTGC AAAAAAGCGG TTAGCTCCTT CGGTCCTCCG ATCGTTGTCA
     4681 GAAGTAAGTT GGCCGCAGTG TTATCACTCA TGGTTATGGC AGCACTGCAT AATTCTCTTA
     4741 CTGTCATGCC ATCCGTAAGA TGCTTTTCTG TGACTGGTGA GTACTCAACC AAGTCATTCT
     4801 GAGAATAGTG TATGCGGCGA CCGAGTTGCT CTTGCCCGGC GTCAATACGG GATAATACCG
     4861 CGCCACATAG CAGAACTTTA AAAGTGCTCA TCATTGGAAA ACGTTCTTCG GGGCGAAAAC
     4921 TCTCAAGGAT CTTACCGCTG TTGAGATCCA GTTCGATGTA ACCCACTCGT GCACCCAACT
     4981 GATCTTCAGC ATCTTTTACT TTCACCAGCG TTTCTGGGTG AGCAAAAACA GGAAGGCAAA
     5041 ATGCCGCAAA AAAGGGAATA AGGGCGACAC GGAAATGTTG AATACTCATA CTCTTCCTTT
     5101 TTCAATATTA TTGAAGCATT TATCAGGGTT ATTGTCTCAT GAGCGGATAC ATATTTGAAT
     5161 GTATTTAGAA AAATAAACAA ATAGGGGTTC CGCGCACATT TCCCCGAAAA GTGCCACCTG
     5221 AACGAAGCAT CTGTGCTTCA TTTTGTAGAA CAAAAATGCA ACGCGAGAGC GCTAATTTTT
     5281 CAAACAAAGA ATCTGAGCTG CATTTTTACA GAACAGAAAT GCAACGCGAA AGCGCTATTT
     5341 TACCAACGAA GAATCTGTGC TTCATTTTTG TAAAACAAAA ATGCAACGCG AGAGCGCTAA
     5401 TTTTTCAAAC AAAGAATCTG AGCTGCATTT TTACAGAACA GAAATGCAAC GCGAGAGCGC
     5461 TATTTTACCA ACAAAGAATC TATACTTCTT TTTTGTTCTA CAAAAATGCA TCCCGAGAGC
     5521 GCTATTTTTC TAACAAAGCA TCTTAGATTA CTTTTTTTCT CCTTTGTGCG CTCTATAATG
     5581 CAGTCTCTTG ATAACTTTTT GCACTGTAGG TCCGTTAAGG TTAGAAGAAG GCTACTTTGG
     5641 TGTCTATTTT CTCTTCCATA AAAAAAGCCT GACTCCACTT CCCGCGTTTA CTGATTACTA
     5701 GCGAAGCTGC GGGTGCATTT TTTCAAGATA AAGGCATCCC CGATTATATT CTATACCGAT
     5761 GTGGATTGCG CATACTTTGT GAACAGAAAG TGATAGCGTT GATGATTCTT CATTGGTCAG
     5821 AAAATTATGA ACGGTTTCTT CTATTTTGTC TCTATATACT ACGTATAGGA AATGTTTACA
     5881 TTTTCGTATT GTTTTCGATT CACTCTATGA ATAGTTCTTA CTACAATTTT TTTGTCTAAA
     5941 GAGTAATACT AGAGATAAAC ATAAAAAATG TAGAGGTCGA GTTTAGATGC AAGTTCAAGG
     6001 AGCGAAAGGT GGATGGGTAG GTTATATAGG GATATAGCAC AGAGATATAT AGCAAAGAGA
     6061 TACTTTTGAG CAATGTTTGT GGAAGCGGTA TTCGCAATAT TTTAGTAGCT CGTTACAGTC
     6121 CGGTGCGTTT TTGGTTTTTT GAAAGTGCGT CTTCAGAGCG CTTTTGGTTT TCAAAAGCGC
     6181 TCTGAAGTTC CTATACTTTC TAGAGAATAG GAACTTCGGA ATAGGAACTT CAAAGCGTTT
     6241 CCGAAAACGA GCGCTTCCGA AAATGCAACG CGAGCTGCGC ACATACAGCT CACTGTTCAC
     6301 GTCGCACCTA TATCTGCGTG TTGCCTGTAT ATATATATAC ATGAGAAGAA CGGCATAGTG
     6361 CGTGTTTATG CTTAAATGCG TACTTATATG CGTCTATTTA TGTAGGATGA AAGGTAGTCT
     6421 AGTACCTCCT GTGATATTAT CCCATTCCAT GCGGGGTATC GTATGCTTCC TTCAGCACTA
     6481 CCCTTTAGCT GTTCTATATG CTGCCACTCC TCAATTGGAT TAGTCTCATC CTTCAATGCT
     6541 ATCATTTCCT TTGATATTGG ATCATACTAA GAAACCATTA TTATCATGAC ATTAACCTAT
     6601 AAAAATAGGC GTATCACGAG GCCCTTTCGT C
//
