# Supplementary material for: Dual-channel optogenetics in yeast for multiplexed light-based control of cellular processes and pathways
Source: Nat Commun. 2026 May 22;17:6742. doi: 10.1038/s41467-026-73399-0 (PMC13385801; doi:10.1038/s41467-026-73399-0)
Supplement: Supplementary file 6 — Source Data [file 41467_2026_73399_MOESM6_ESM.zip › Source Data File/Annotated sequences/plexcyc-mcitrine_ura.gb]

LOCUS       pLexCYC-mCItrine_Ura    7263 bp ds-DNA     circular     06-APR-2026
DEFINITION  .
FEATURES             Location/Qualifiers
     rep_origin      900..1487
                     /label="ori"
     misc_feature    1488..1990
                     /label="CEN_bb2"
     promoter        1811..1816
                     /label="lac promoter"
     promoter        1817..1834
                     /label="lac promoter"
     promoter        1835..1841
                     /label="lac promoter"
     protein_bind    1849..1865
                     /label="lac operator"
     primer_bind     1873..1889
                     /label="M13 rev"
     promoter        1910..1928
                     /label="T3 promoter"
     primer          1939..1963
                     /label="iLight2_ins_fwd"
                     /note="sequence: ttgcgcagcctgaatggcgatggagctccaccgcggtggcggccg"
     primer          complement(1961..2010)
                     /label="CEN_bb_rvs3"
                     /note="sequence: catcgtcgctctcatcatcgCCGAGACCTCTAGACCCGGGGAATTCGCGG"
     primer          1971..2012
                     /label="Citrine_fwd"
                     /note="sequence: CCCGGGTCTAGAGGTCTCGGcgatgatgagagcgacgatgag"
     misc_feature    1991..3036
                     /label="mCitrine"
     terminator      complement(2032..2281)
                     /label="CYC1 terminator"
                     /note="transcription terminator for CYC1"
                     /gene="S. cerevisiae CYC1"
     primer_bind     2247..2265
                     /label="CYC1"
                     /note="CYC1 transcription termination signal, reverse primer"
     primer          3017..3061
                     /label="red_lex_fwd2"
                     /note="sequence: TCTTCACCCTTAGAAACCATataagcttgatatcgaattcctgca"
     misc_feature    complement(3037..3177)
                     /label="PminCYC1"
     misc_feature    complement(3163..3546)
                     /label="Addgene #58435"
     misc_feature    complement(3179..3193)
                     /label="LexA binding site"
     misc_feature    complement(3183..3546)
                     /label="Insulator (DEG1 termination sequence) + 8 copies of LexA binding sites"
     misc_feature    complement(3226..3240)
                     /label="LexA binding site"
     misc_feature    complement(3273..3287)
                     /label="LexA binding site"
     misc_feature    complement(3320..3334)
                     /label="LexA binding site"
     misc_feature    complement(3367..3381)
                     /label="LexA binding site"
     misc_feature    complement(3414..3428)
                     /label="LexA binding site"
     misc_feature    complement(3461..3475)
                     /label="LexA binding site"
     misc_feature    complement(3508..3522)
                     /label="LexA binding site"
     misc_feature    3547..3639
                     /label="Lex8frag"
     primer          complement(3621..3639)
                     /label="red_lex_rvs2"
                     /note="sequence: tggagctccaattcgccctagcgaattggagaaacagcg"
     promoter        complement(3640..3658)
                     /label="T7 promoter"
                     /note="promoter for bacteriophage T7 RNA polymerase"
     primer_bind     complement(3665..3681)
                     /label="M13 fwd"
                     /note="common sequencing primer, one of multiple similar variants"
     primer_bind     complement(3665..3682)
                     /label="M13 Forward"
                     /note="In lacZ gene. Also called M13-F20 or M13 (-21) Forward"
     primer_bind     complement(3674..3696)
                     /label="M13/pUC Forward"
                     /note="In lacZ gene"
     primer          complement(3793..3817)
                     /label="iLight2_bb_rvs"
                     /note="sequence: gccaccgcggtggagctccatcgccattcaggctgcgcaactgtt"
     primer          complement(3802..3845)
                     /label="lex8_rvs3"
                     /note="sequence: TATtcactgcccactttcggcgcgccattcgccattcaggctgc"
     primer          3806..3855
                     /label="CEN_bb3_fwd"
                     /note="sequence: cctgaatggcgaatggcgcgccgaaagtgggcagtgaATAAACAATTTTC"
     primer          3818..3842
                     /label="iLight2_bb_fwd"
                     /note="sequence: cttatcctcgagacaggcccatggcgcgccgaaagtgggcagtga"
     misc_feature    3826..1487
                     /label="CEN_bb"
     misc_feature    3826..3827
                     /label="NLS+linker\from\pQP-T2A\(#102583)"
                     /vntifkey=21
     CDS             3826..3827
                     /label="iLIGHTLex"
                     /translation=""
     CDS             3826..3827
                     /translation=""
     terminator      3843..4338
                     /label="RPP2Bt"
     primer          complement(4320..4348)
                     /label="reptet_tuq_rvs"
                     /note="sequence: CGCTCCAATTAGATGTGTTGAAGCTGCCG"
     promoter        complement(4423..4441)
                     /label="T7 promoter"
     primer_bind     complement(4451..4467)
                     /label="M13 fwd"
     primer          complement(4579..4603)
                     /label="iLight2_bb_rvs"
                     /note="sequence: gccaccgcggtggagctccatcgccattcaggctgcgcaactgtt"
     rep_origin      4612..5067
                     /label="f1 ori"
     CDS             complement(5198..6001)
                     /label="URA3"
     promoter        complement(6002..6217)
                     /label="URA3 promoter"
     misc_feature    6487..6990
                     /label="CEN/ARS"
     promoter        7027..7131
                     /label="AmpR promoter"
     CDS             7132..7200
                     /label="AmpR"
     primer          7189..7213
                     /label="amp_50_rvs"
                     /note="sequence: CCTGTTTTTGCTCACCCAGAAACGC"
     CDS             7201..729
                     /label="AmpR"
     primer          7204..7223
                     /label="amp_fwd"
                     /note="sequence: CCAGAAACGCTGGTGAAAGT"
     primer          complement(7204..7223)
                     /label="amp_rvs"
                     /note="sequence: ACTTTCACCAGCGTTTCTGG"
     primer          complement(7214..7238)
                     /label="amp_50_fwd"
                     /note="sequence: TCTTCAGCATCTTTTACTTTCACCA"
ORIGIN
        1 ATCGAACTGG ATCTCAACAG CGGTAAGATC CTTGAGAGTT TTCGCCCCGA AGAACGTTTT
       61 CCAATGATGA GCACTTTTAA AGTTCTGCTA TGTGGCGCGG TATTATCCCG TATTGACGCC
      121 GGGCAAGAGC AACTCGGTCG CCGCATACAC TATTCTCAGA ATGACTTGGT TGAGTACTCA
      181 CCAGTCACAG AAAAGCATCT TACGGATGGC ATGACAGTAA GAGAATTATG CAGTGCTGCC
      241 ATAACCATGA GTGATAACAC TGCGGCCAAC TTACTTCTGA CAACGATCGG AGGACCGAAG
      301 GAGCTAACCG CTTTTTTGCA CAACATGGGG GATCATGTAA CTCGCCTTGA TCGTTGGGAA
      361 CCGGAGCTGA ATGAAGCCAT ACCAAACGAC GAGCGTGACA CCACGATGCC TGTAGCAATG
      421 GCAACAACGT TGCGCAAACT ATTAACTGGC GAACTACTTA CTCTAGCTTC CCGGCAACAA
      481 TTAATAGACT GGATGGAGGC GGATAAAGTT GCAGGACCAC TTCTGCGCTC GGCCCTTCCG
      541 GCTGGCTGGT TTATTGCTGA TAAATCTGGA GCCGGTGAGC GTGGTAGTCG CGGTATCATT
      601 GCAGCACTGG GGCCAGATGG TAAGCCCTCC CGTATCGTAG TTATCTACAC GACGGGGAGT
      661 CAGGCAACTA TGGATGAACG AAATAGACAG ATCGCTGAGA TAGGTGCCTC ACTGATTAAG
      721 CATTGGTAAC TGTCAGACCA AGTTTACTCA TATATACTTT AGATTGATTT AAAACTTCAT
      781 TTTTAATTTA AAAGGATCTA GGTGAAGATC CTTTTTGATA ATCTCATGAC CAAAATCCCT
      841 TAACGTGAGT TTTCGTTCCA CTGAGCGTCA GACCCCGTAG AAAAGATCAA AGGATCTTCT
      901 TGAGATCCTT TTTTTCTGCG CGTAATCTGC TGCTTGCAAA CAAAAAAACC ACCGCTACCA
      961 GCGGTGGTTT GTTTGCCGGA TCAAGAGCTA CCAACTCTTT TTCCGAAGGT AACTGGCTTC
     1021 AGCAGAGCGC AGATACCAAA TACTGTCCTT CTAGTGTAGC CGTAGTTAGG CCACCACTTC
     1081 AAGAACTCTG TAGCACCGCC TACATACCTC GCTCTGCTAA TCCTGTTACC AGTGGCTGCT
     1141 GCCAGTGGCG ATAAGTCGTG TCTTACCGGG TTGGACTCAA GACGATAGTT ACCGGATAAG
     1201 GCGCAGCGGT CGGGCTGAAC GGGGGGTTCG TGCACACAGC CCAGCTTGGA GCGAACGACC
     1261 TACACCGAAC TGAGATACCT ACAGCGTGAG CTATGAGAAA GCGCCACGCT TCCCGAAGGG
     1321 AGAAAGGCGG ACAGGTATCC GGTAAGCGGC AGGGTCGGAA CAGGAGAGCG CACGAGGGAG
     1381 CTTCCAGGGG GAAACGCCTG GTATCTTTAT AGTCCTGTCG GGTTTCGCCA CCTCTGACTT
     1441 GAGCGTCGAT TTTTGTGATG CTCGTCAGGG GGGCGGAGCC TATGGAAAAC GCCAGCAACG
     1501 CGGCCTTTTT ACGGTTCCTG GCCTTTTGCT GGCCTTTTGC TCACATGTTC TTTCCTGCGT
     1561 TATCCCCTGA TTCTGTGGAT AACCGTATTA CCGCCTTTGA GTGAGCTGAT ACCGCTCGCC
     1621 GCAGCCGAAC GACCGAGCGC AGCGAGTCAG TGAGCGAGGA AGCGGAAGAG CGCCCAATAC
     1681 GCAAACCGCC TCTCCCCGCG CGTTGGCCGA TTCATTAATG CAGCTGGCAC GACAGGTTTC
     1741 CCGACTGGAA AGCGGGCAGT GAGCGCAACG CAATTAATGT GAGTTACCTC ACTCATTAGG
     1801 CACCCCAGGC TTTACACTTT ATGCTTCCGG CTCCTATGTT GTGTGGAATT GTGAGCGGAT
     1861 AACAATTTCA CACAGGAAAC AGCTATGACC ATGATTACGC CAAGCGCGCA ATTAACCCTC
     1921 ACTAAAGGGA ACAAAAGCTG GAGCTCCACC GCGGTGGCGG CCGCGAATTC CCCGGGTCTA
     1981 GAGGTCTCGG cgatgatgag agcgacgatg agagtgtaaa ctgcgaacct tgcaaattaa
     2041 agccttcgag cgtcccaaaa ccttctcaag caaggttttc agtataatgt tacatgcgta
     2101 cacgcgtttg tacagaaaaa aaagaaaaat ttgaaatata aataacgttc ttaatactaa
     2161 cataactatt aaaaaaaata aatagggacc tagacttcag gttgtctaac tccttccttt
     2221 tcggttagag cggatgtggg aggagggcgt gaatgtaagc gtgacataac taattacatg
     2281 atatagacaa aggaaaaggg gcctgtctcg agttaggatc ctttgtacaa ttcatccata
     2341 ccatgggtaa taccagcagc agtaacaaat tctaacaaga ccatgtggtc tctcttttcg
     2401 tttggatctt tggataactt agattgatag gataagtaat ggttgtctgg taacaagact
     2461 ggaccatcac caattggagt attttgttga taatggtcag ctaattgaac agaaccatct
     2521 tcaatgttgt gtctaatttt gaagttaact ttgataccat tcttttgttt gtcagccatg
     2581 atgtaaacat tgtgagagtt atagttgtat tccaatttgt gacctaaaat gttaccatct
     2641 tctttaaaat caataccttt taattcgatt ctattaacta aggtatcacc ttcaaacttg
     2701 acttcagctc tggtcttgta gttaccgtca tctttgaaaa aaatagttct ttcttgaaca
     2761 taaccttctg gcatggcaga cttgaaaaag tcatgttgtt tcatatgatc tgggtatcta
     2821 gcaaaacaca tcaaaccata acctaaagta gtgactaagg ttggccatgg aactggcaat
     2881 ttaccagtag tacaaataaa ttttaaggtc aatttaccgt aagtagcatc accttcacct
     2941 tcaccggaga cagaaaattt gtgaccatta acatcaccat ctaattcaac caaaattggg
     3001 acaacaccag tgaataattc ttcaccttta gatctcataa gcttgatatc gaattcctgc
     3061 agcccggggg atccactagt atagaagtat agtaatttat gctgcaaagg tcctaatgta
     3121 taaggaaaga agagaaaaga agaaaacaag agttttatat acatacagag cacatgctct
     3181 agaccctggg tgtatataca gttatgctgt gagtatatac agcacctaga ccctgggtgt
     3241 atatacagtt atgctgtgag tatatacagc acctagaccc tgggtgtata tacagttatg
     3301 ctgtgagtat atacagcacc tagaccctgg gtgtatatac agttatgctg tgagtatata
     3361 cagcacctag accctgggtg tatatacagt tatgctgtga gtatatacag cacctagacc
     3421 ctgggtgtat atacagttat gctgtgagta tatacagcac ctagaccctg ggtgtatata
     3481 cagttatgct gtgagtatat acagcaccta gaccctgggt gtatatacag ttatgctgtg
     3541 agtatataca gcacctaggg agctcgaaaa gaaatatagt cttcaaggtt atattataca
     3601 ggtttatata ttattgcggc cgctgtttct ccaattcgcc ctatagtgag tcgtattaca
     3661 attcactggc cgtcgtttta caacgtcgtg actgggaaaa ccctggcgtt acccaactta
     3721 atcgccttgc agcacatccc cccttcgcca gctggcgtaa tagcgaagag gcccgcaccg
     3781 atcgcccttc ccaacagttg cgcagcctga atggcgaatg gcgcgccgaa agtgggcagt
     3841 gaATAAACAA TTTTCTTGTT TTCCTTCATT TTACAAAATC tggtgTAAAT CCTCGATTCC
     3901 ATTGTGATTT AAAAATAATT AATTACTGTA TAAGATTCTA TATAGACAAT TAATTGAAAA
     3961 TAGTATTACT TCTTTAACTC GCTTAGGATT TTTTTTATTT TTTCTCTCTT TTCCGGAGAA
     4021 TTGCCAAATG TTTTCACGGC CTCTTCCAAT AATAGCTTCA TTTCTTCCAA CGCAACTACT
     4081 AGTTTCCCAT TGTAAGTGGC GAAGTACTCG CTGATATCAT CATCTTCAGA AGCTTCTTTA
     4141 ATGGAAGTTG TTAAAGAATT TATAGAATTT GTTTGGCTCA GAATATCTGA TAATTTACTT
     4201 TCGCCTATTT GGAGAGCCTG ACATTTCAGT ATTAAATCTT TCCTTAAATT ACTATACTCG
     4261 CTTAGAACTT TGAGATCATT TTCCACTTCA ACTTCCTCTT CGTCTGCTAC TTCcatctGC
     4321 GGCAGCTTCA ACACATCTCC TCTGAGAGAG ACCCAAGACA CTGCGGATCG AGACCACTAG
     4381 TACCGGTCTG CAGCTCGAGG GGGGGCCCGG TACCCAATTC GCCCTATAGT GAGTCGTATT
     4441 ACGCGCGCTC ACTGGCCGTC GTTTTACAAC GTCGTGACTG GGAAAACCCT GGCGTTACCC
     4501 AACTTAATCG CCTTGCAGCA CATCCCCCTT TCGCCAGCTG GCGTAATAGC GAAGAGGCCC
     4561 GCACCGATCG CCCTTCCCAA CAGTTGCGCA GCCTGAATGG CGAATGGCGC GNNNNNNNNN
     4621 NNNNNNNNNN NNNNNNNNNN NNNNNNNNNN NNNNNNNNNN NNNNNNNNNN NNNNNNNNNN
     4681 NNNNNNNNNN NNNNNNNNNN NNNNNNNNNN NNNNNNNNNN NNNNNNNNNN NNNNNCNNNN
     4741 NNNNNNNNNN NNNNNNNNNN NNNNNNNNNN NNNNNNNNNN NNNNNNNNNN NNNNNNNNNN
     4801 NNNNNNNNNN NNNNNNNNNN NNNNNNNANN NNNNNNNNNN NNNNNNNNNN NNNNNNNNNN
     4861 NNNNNNNNNN NNNNNNNCCT TTGACGTTGG AGTCCACGTT CTTTAATAGT GGACTCTTGT
     4921 TCCAAACTGG AACAACACTC AACCCTATCT CGGTCTATTC TTTTGATTTA TAAGGGATTT
     4981 TGCCGATTTC GGCCTATTGG TTAAAAAATG AGCTGATTTA ACAAAAATTT AACGCGAATT
     5041 TTAACAAAAT ATTAACGTTT ACAATTTCCT GATGCGGTAT TTTCTCCTTA CGCATCTGTG
     5101 CGGTATTTCA CACCGCATAG GGTAATAACT GATATAATTA AATTGAAGCT CTAATTTGTG
     5161 AGTTTAGTAT ACATGCATTT ACTTATAATA CAGTTTTTTA GTTTTGCTGG CCGCATCTTC
     5221 TCAAATATGC TTCCCAGCCT GCTTTTCTGT AACGTTCACC CTCTACCTTA GCATCCCTTC
     5281 CCTTTGCAAA TAGTCCTCTT CCAACAATAA TAATGTCAGA TCCTGTAGAC ACCACATCAT
     5341 CCACGGTTCT ATACTGTTGA CCCAATGCGT CACCCTTGTC ATCTAAACCC ACACCGGGTG
     5401 TCATAATCAA CCAATCGTAA CCTTCATCTC TTCCACCCAT GTCTCTTTGA GCAATAAAGC
     5461 CGATAACAAA ATCTTTGTCG CTCTTCGCAA TGTCAACAGT ACCCTTAGTA TATTCTCCAG
     5521 TAGATAGGGA GCCCTTGCAT GACAATTCTG CTAACATCAA AAGGCCTCTA GGTTCCTTTG
     5581 TTACTTCTTC TGCCGCCTGC TTCAAACCGC TAACAATACC TGGGCCCACC ACACCGTGTG
     5641 CATTCGTAAT GTCTGCCCAT TCTGCTATTC TGTATACACC CGCAGAGTAC TGCAATTTGA
     5701 CTGTATTACC AATGTCAGCA AATTTTCTGT CTTCGAAGAG TAAAAAATTG TACTTGGCGG
     5761 ATAATGCCTT TAGCGGCTTA ACTGTGCCCT CCATGGAAAA ATCAGTCAAG ATATCCACAT
     5821 GTGTTTTTAG TAAACAAATT TTGGGACCTA ATGCTTCAAC TAACTCCAGT AATTCCTTGG
     5881 TGGTACGAAC ATCCAATGAA GCACACAAGT TTGTTTGCTT TTCGTGCATG ATATTAAATA
     5941 GCTTGGCAGC AACAGGACTA GGATGAGTAG CAGCACGTTC CTTATATGTA GCTTTCGACA
     6001 TGATTTATCT TCGTTTCCTG CAGGTTTTTG TTCTGTGCAG TTGGGTTAAG AATACTGGGC
     6061 AATTTCATGT TTCTTCAACA CTACATATGC GTATATATAC CAATCTAAGT CTGTGCTCCT
     6121 TCCTTCGTTC TTCCTTCTGT TCGGAGATTA CCGAATCAAA AAAATTTCAA AGAAACCGAA
     6181 ATCAAAAAAA AGAATAAAAA AAAAATGATG AATTGAATTG AAAAGCTGTG GTATGGTGCA
     6241 CTCTCAGTAC AATCTGCTCT GATGCCGCAT AGTTAAGCCA GCCCCGACAC CCGCCAACAC
     6301 CCGCTGACGC GCCCTGACGG GCTTGTCTGC TCCCGGCATC CGCTTACAGA CAAGCTGTGA
     6361 CAATCTCCGG GAGCTGCATG TGTCAGAGGT TTTCACCGTC ATCACCGAAA CGCGCGAGAT
     6421 TAAAGGGCCT CGTGATACGC CTATTTTTAT AGGTTAATGT CATGATAATA ATGGTTTCTT
     6481 AGGACGGATC GCTTGCCTGT AACTTACACG CGCCTCGTAT CTTTTAATGA TGGAATAATT
     6541 TGGGAATTTA CTCTGTGTTT ATTTATTTTT ATGTTTTGTA TTTGGATTTT AGAAAGTAAA
     6601 TAAAGAAGGT AGAAGAGTTA CGGAATGAAG AAAAAAAAAT AAACAAAGGT TTAAAAAATT
     6661 TCAACAAAAA GCGTACTTTA CATATATATT TATTAGACAA GAAAAGCAGA TTAAATAGAT
     6721 ATACATTCGA TTAACGATAA GTAAAATGTA AAATCACAGG ATTTTCGTGT GTGGTCTTCT
     6781 ACACAGACAA GATGAAACAA TTCGGCATTA ATACCTGAGA GCAGGAAGAG CAAGATAAAA
     6841 GGTAGTATTT GTTGGCGATC CCCCTAGAGT CTTTTACATC TTCGGAAAAC AAAAACTATT
     6901 TTTTCTTTAA TTTCTTTTTT TACTTTCTAT TTTTAATTTA TATATTTATA TTAAAAAATT
     6961 TAAATTATAA TTATTTTTAT AGCACGTGAT GAAAAGGACC CAGGTGGCAC TTTTCGGGGA
     7021 AATGTGCGCG GAACCCCTAT TTGTTTATTT TTCTAAATAC ATTCAAATAT GTATCCGCTC
     7081 ATGAGACAAT AACCCTGATA AATGCTTCAA TAATATTGAA AAAGGAAGAG TATGAGTATT
     7141 CAACATTTCC GTGTCGCCCT TATTCCCTTT TTTGCGGCAT TTTGCCTTCC TGTTTTTGCT
     7201 CACCCAGAAA CGCTGGTGAA AGTAAAAGAT GCTGAAGATC AGTTGGGTGC ACGAGTGGGT
     7261 TAC
//
