# Supplementary material for: Dual-channel optogenetics in yeast for multiplexed light-based control of cellular processes and pathways
Source: Nat Commun. 2026 May 22;17:6742. doi: 10.1038/s41467-026-73399-0 (PMC13385801; doi:10.1038/s41467-026-73399-0)
Supplement: Supplementary file 6 — Source Data [file 41467_2026_73399_MOESM6_ESM.zip › Source Data File/Annotated sequences/plexeno-crti_lyco_ura.gb]

LOCUS       pLexENO-crtI_lyco_Ura  16295 bp ds-DNA     circular     10-SEP-2024
DEFINITION  .
COMMENT     Imported using the Genbank importer. File name:
            100539-attachment_KepuyUQftYKN.gbk
FEATURES             Location/Qualifiers
     promoter        196..410
                     /label="pURA"
     CDS             411..1214
                     /label="URA3"
                     /translation="MSKATYKERAATHPSPVAAKLFNIMHEKQTNLCASLDVRTTKELLELVEALGPKICLLKTHVDILTDFSMEGTVKPLKALSAKYNFLLFEDRKFADIGNTVKLQYSAGVYRIAEWADITNAHGVVGPGIVSGLKQAAEEVTKEPRGLLMLAELSCKGSLSTGEYTKGTVDIAKSDKDFVIGFIAQRDMGGRDEGYDWLIMTPGVGLDDKGDALGQQYRTVDDVVSTGSDIIIVGRGLFAKGRDAKVEGERYRKAGWEAYLRRCGQQN*"
     misc_feature    2066..2099
                     /label="loxp"
                     /feature_type="Misc. feat."
     misc_feature    2100..2159
                     /label="Adapter1_3'"
     promoter        2164..2663
                     /label="pTIP1"
     CDS             2665..3795
                     /label="crtE"
                     /translation="MDYANILTAIPLEFTPQDDIVLLEPYHYLGKNPGKEIRSQLIEAFNYWLDVKKEDLEVIQNVVGMLHTASLLMDDVEDSSVLRRGSPVAHLIYGIPQTINTANYVYFLAYQEIFKLRPTPIPMPVIPPSSASLQSSVSSASSSSSASSENGGTSTPNSQIPFSKDTYLDKVITDEMLSLHRGQGLELFWRDSLTCPSEEEYVKMVLGKTGGLFRIAVRLMMAKSECDIDFVQLVNLISIYFQIRDDYMNLQSSEYAHNKNFAEDLTEGKFSFPTIHSIHANPSSRLVINTLQKKSTSPEILHHCVNYMRTETHSFEYTQEVLNTLSGALERELGRLQGEFAEANSKIDLGDVESEGRTGKNVKLEAILKKLADIPL*"
     misc_feature    3800..3999
                     /label="terminator ACS2"
     misc_feature    4004..4044
                     /label="Adapter3_5'"
     misc_feature    4045..4063
                     /label="Adapter3_5'"
     misc_feature    4068..4101
                     /label="loxp"
                     /feature_type="Misc. feat."
     misc_feature    4102..4131
                     /label="Adapter3_3'"
     primer          complement(4123..4166)
                     /label="bclex_bb_rvs"
                     /note="sequence: ccgctgtttctccaattcgcACTGAATTGACAAGGCCTGACCAC"
     primer          4127..4166
                     /label="bclex_fwd"
                     /note="sequence: TCAGGCCTTGTCAATTCAGTgcgaattggagaaacagcgg"
     misc_feature    4132..4142
                     /label="Adapter3_3'"
     primer          4147..4165
                     /label="red_lex_rvs2"
                     /note="sequence: tggagctccaattcgccctagcgaattggagaaacagcg"
     misc_feature    complement(4147..4239)
                     /label="Lex8frag"
     misc_feature    4240..4603
                     /label="Insulator (DEG1 termination sequence) + 8 copies of LexA binding sites"
     misc_feature    4240..4608
                     /label="Addgene #58435"
     misc_feature    4264..4278
                     /label="LexA binding site"
     misc_feature    4311..4325
                     /label="LexA binding site"
     misc_feature    4358..4372
                     /label="LexA binding site"
     misc_feature    4405..4419
                     /label="LexA binding site"
     misc_feature    4452..4466
                     /label="LexA binding site"
     misc_feature    4499..4513
                     /label="LexA binding site"
     misc_feature    4546..4560
                     /label="LexA binding site"
     misc_feature    4593..4607
                     /label="LexA binding site"
     primer          complement(4601..4645)
                     /label="Eno_bb_fwd"
                     /note="sequence: GGCCACAGTTTCCGGGGAGAacatacagagcacatgctctagacc"
     primer          4606..4650
                     /label="eno_ins_rvs"
                     /note="sequence: agagcatgtgctctgtatgtTCTCCCCGGAAACTGTGGCCTTTTC"
     misc_feature    complement(4626..4816)
                     /label="ENOcp"
     primer          complement(4792..4836)
                     /label="bclex_rvs"
                     /note="sequence: GATCTTGTTCTTTTCCCATTGTGTTTGTGTGTTGATAAGCAGTTG"
     primer          4797..4842
                     /label="bclex_bb_fwd"
                     /note="sequence: GCTTATCAACACACAAACACAATGGGAAAAGAACAAGATCAGGATA"
     CDS             4818..6566
                     /label="crtI"
                     /translation="MGKEQDQDKPTAIIVGCGIGGIATAARLAKEGFQVTVFEKNDYSGGRCSLIERDGYRFDQGPSLLLLPDLFKQTFEDLGEKMEDWVDLIKCEPNYVCHFHDEETFTLSTDMALLKREVERFEGKDGFDRFLSFIQEAHRHYELAVVHVLQKNFPGFAAFLRLQFIGQILALHPFESIWTRVCRYFKTDRLRRVFSFAVMYMGQSPYSAPGTYSLLQYTELTEGIWYPRGGFWQVPNTLLQIVKRNNPSAKFNFNAPVSQVLLSPAKDRATGVRLESGEEHHADVVIVNADLVYASEHLIPDDARNKIGQLGEVKRSWWADLVGGKKLKGSCSSLSFYWSMDRIVDGLGGHNIFLAEDFKGSFDTIFEELGLPADPSFYVNVPSRIDPSAAPEGKDAIVILVPCGHIDASNPQDYNKLVARARKFVIHTLSAKLGLPDFEKMIVAEKVHDAPSWEKEFNLKDGSILGLAHNFMQVLGFRPSTRHPKYDKLFFVGASTHPGTGVPIVLAGAKLTANQVLESFDRSPAPDPNMSLSVPYGKPLKSNGTGIDSQVQLKFMDLERWVYLLVLLIGAVIARSVGVLAF*"
     terminator      6571..6770
                     /label="ttASC1"
     misc_feature    6775..6815
                     /label="Adapter 4_5'"
     misc_feature    6816..6834
                     /label="Adapter 4_5'"
     misc_feature    6839..6872
                     /label="loxp"
                     /feature_type="Misc. feat."
     misc_feature    6873..6891
                     /label="Adapter7_3'"
     promoter        6896..7395
                     /label="pTDH3"
     CDS             7397..9418
                     /label="crttYB-2"
                     /translation="MTALAYYQIHLIYTLPILGLLGLLTSPILTKFDIYKISILVFIAFSATTPWDSWIIRNGAWTYPSAESGQGVFGTFLDVPYEEYAFFVIQTVITGLVYVLATRHLLPSLALPKTRSSALSLALKALIPLPIIYLFTAHPSPSPDPLVTDHYFYMRALSLLITPPTMLLAALSGEYAFDWKSGRAKSTIAAIMIPTVYLIWVDYVAVGQDSWSINDEKIVGWRLGGVLPIEEAMFFLLTNLMIVLGLSACDHTQALYLLHGRTIYGNKKMPSSFPLITPPVLSLFFSSRPYSSQPKRDLELAVKLLEEKSRSFFVASAGFPSEVRERLVGLYAFCRVTDDLIDSPEVSSNPHATIDMVSDFLTLLFGPPLHPSQPDKILSSPLLPPSHPSRPTGMYPLPPPPSLSPAELVQFLTERVPVQYHFAFRLLAKLQGLIPRYPLDELLRGYTTDLIFPLSTEAVQARKTPIETTADLLDYGLCVAGSVAELLVYVSWASAPSQVPATIEEREAVLVASREMGTALQLVNIARDIKGDATEGRFYLPLSFFGLRDESKLAIPTDWTEPRPQDFDKLLSLSPSSTLPSSNASESFRFEWKTYSLPLVAYAEDLAKHSYKGIDRLPTEVQAGMRAACASYLLIGREIKVVWKGDVGERRTVAGWRRVRKVLSVVMSGWEGQ*"
     terminator      9423..9622
                     /label="ttCIT1"
     misc_feature    9627..9646
                     /label="Adapter8_5'"
     misc_feature    9647..9670
                     /label="Adapter8_5'"
     misc_feature    9675..9708
                     /label="loxpsym"
                     /feature_type="Misc. feat."
     misc_feature    9709..9745
                     /label="Adapter8_3'"
     promoter        9750..10157
                     /label="ZEO1 promoter"
     CDS             10162..11736
                     /label="tHMG1 ORF"
                     /translation="DQLVKTEVTKKSFTAPVQKASTPVLTNKTVISGSKVKSLSSAQSSSSGPSSSSEEDDSRDIESLDKKIRPLEELEALLSSGNTKQLKNKEVAALVIHGKLPLYALEKKLGDTTRAVAVRRKALSILAEAPVLASDRLPYKNYDYDRVFGACCENVIGYMPLPVGVIGPLVIDGTSYHIPMATTEGCLVASAMRGCKAINAGGGATTVLTKDGMTRGPVVRFPTLKRSGACKIWLDSEEGQNAIKKAFNSTSRFARLQHIQTCLAGDLLFMRFRTTTGDAMGMNMISKGVEYSLKQMVEEYGWEDMEVVSVSGNYCTDKKPAAINWIEGRGKSVVAEATIPGDVVRKVLKSDVSALVELNIAKNLVGSAMAGSVGGFNAHAANLVTAVFLALGQDPAQNVESSNCITLMKEVDGDLRISVSMPSIEVGTIGGGTVLEPQGAMLDLLGVRGPHATAPGTNARQLARIVACAVLAGELSLCAALAAGHLVQSHMTHNRKPAEPTKPNNLDATDINRLKDGSVTCIKS*"
     terminator      11738..11937
                     /label="ttACS2"
     misc_feature    11942..11972
                     /label="Adapter9_5'"
     misc_feature    11973..11992
                     /label="Adapter9_5'"
     misc_feature    11997..12030
                     /label="loxp"
                     /feature_type="Misc. feat."
     misc_feature    12031..12070
                     /label="Adapter4_3'"
     misc_feature    12075..12446
                     /label="KAN TU"
     CDS             12438..13247
                     /label="kan"
                     /translation="MGKEKTHVSRPRLNSNMDADLYGYKWARDNVGQSGATIYRLYGKPDAPELFLKHGKGSVANDVTDEMVRLNWLTEFMPLPTIKHFIRTPDDAWLLTTAIPGKTAFQVLEEYPDSGENIVDALAVFLRRLHSIPVCNCPFNSDRVFRLAQAQSRMNNGLVDASDFDDERNGWPVEQVWKEMHKLLPFSPDSVVTHGDFSLDNLIFDEGKLIGCIDVGRVGIADRYQDLAILWNCLGEFSPSLQKRLFQKYGIDNPDMNKLQFHLMLDEFF*"
     misc_feature    13248..13297
                     /label="KAN TU"
     misc_feature    13480..13493
                     /label="Adapter7_5'"
     misc_feature    13494..13514
                     /label="Adapter7_5'"
     CDS             complement(14775..14918)
                     /label="AMP4"
                     /translation="SRGIIAALGPDGKPSRIVVIYTTGSQATMDERNRQIAEIGASLIKHW*"
     CDS             complement(14920..15635)
                     /label="AMP4"
                     /translation="MSIQHFRVALIPFFAAFCLPVFAHPETLVKVKDAEDQLGARVGYIELDLNSGKILESFRPEERFPMMSTFKVLLCGAVLSRIDAGQEQLGRRIHYSQNDLVEYSPVTEKHLTDGMTVRELCSAAITMSDNTAANLLLTTIGGPKELTAFLHNMGDHVTRLDRWEPELNEAIPNDERDTTMPVAMATTLRKLLTGELLTLASRQQLIDWMEADKVAGPLLRSALPAGWFIADKSGAGER"
     primer          15544..15563
                     /label="amp_rvs"
                     /note="sequence: ACTTTCACCAGCGTTTCTGG"
     primer          complement(15554..15578)
                     /label="amp_50_rvs"
                     /note="sequence: CCTGTTTTTGCTCACCCAGAAACGC"
     misc_feature    15767..16284
                     /label="CEN/ARS"
ORIGIN
        1 TTATTATCAT GACATTAACC TATAAAAATA GGCGTATCAC GAGGCCCTTT GTCACAGCTT
       61 GTCTGTAAGC GGATGCCGGG AGCAGACAAG CCCGTCAGGG CGCGTCAGCG GGTGTTGGCG
      121 GGTGTCGGGG CTGGCTTAAC TATGCGGCAT CAGAGCAGAT TGTACTGAGA GTGCACCATA
      181 CCACAGCTTT TCAATTCAAT TCATCATTTT TTTTTTATTC TTTTTTTTGA TTTCGGTTTC
      241 TTTGAAATTT TTTTGATTCG GTAATCTCCG AACAGAAGGA AGAACGAAGG AAGGAGCACA
      301 GACTTAGATT GGTATATATA CGCATATGTA GTGTTGAAGA AACATGAAAT TGCCCAGTAT
      361 TCTTAACCCA ACTGCACAGA ACAAAAACCT GCAGGAAACG AAGATAAATC ATGTCGAAAG
      421 CTACATATAA GGAACGTGCT GCTACTCATC CTAGTCCTGT TGCTGCCAAG CTATTTAATA
      481 TCATGCACGA AAAGCAAACA AACTTGTGTG CTTCATTGGA TGTTCGTACC ACCAAGGAAT
      541 TACTGGAGTT AGTTGAAGCA TTAGGTCCCA AAATTTGTTT ACTAAAAACA CATGTGGATA
      601 TCTTGACTGA TTTTTCCATG GAGGGCACAG TTAAGCCGCT AAAGGCATTA TCCGCCAAGT
      661 ACAATTTTTT ACTCTTCGAA GACAGAAAAT TTGCTGACAT TGGTAATACA GTCAAATTGC
      721 AGTACTCTGC GGGTGTATAC AGAATAGCAG AATGGGCAGA CATTACGAAT GCACACGGTG
      781 TGGTGGGCCC AGGTATTGTT AGCGGTTTGA AGCAGGCGGC AGAAGAAGTA ACAAAGGAAC
      841 CTAGAGGCCT TTTGATGTTA GCAGAATTGT CATGCAAGGG CTCCCTATCT ACTGGAGAAT
      901 ATACTAAGGG TACTGTTGAC ATTGCGAAGA GCGACAAAGA TTTTGTTATC GGCTTTATTG
      961 CTCAAAGAGA CATGGGTGGA AGAGATGAAG GTTACGATTG GTTGATTATG ACACCCGGTG
     1021 TGGGTTTAGA TGACAAGGGT GACGCATTGG GTCAACAGTA TAGAACCGTG GATGATGTGG
     1081 TTTCTACAGG ATCTGACATT ATTATTGTTG GAAGAGGACT ATTTGCAAAG GGAAGGGATG
     1141 CTAAGGTAGA GGGTGAACGT TACAGAAAAG CAGGCTGGGA AGCATATTTG AGAAGATGCG
     1201 GCCAGCAAAA CTAAAAAACT GTATTATAAG TAAATGCATG TATACTAAAC TCACAAATTA
     1261 GAGCTTCAAT TTAATTATAT CAGTTATTAC CCTATGCGGT GTGAAATACC GCACAGATGC
     1321 GTAAGGAGAA AATACCGCAT CAGGAAATTG TAAACGTTAA TATTTTGTTA AAATTCGCGT
     1381 TAAATTTTTG TTAAATCAGC TCATTTTTTA ACCAATAGGC CGAAATCGGC AAAATCCCTT
     1441 ATAAATCAAA AGAATAGACC GAGATAGGGT TGAGTGTTGT TCCAGTTTGG AACAAGAGTC
     1501 CACTATTAAA GAACGTGGAC TCCAACGTCA AAGGNNNNNN NNNNNNNNNN NNNNNNNNNN
     1561 NNNNNNNNNN NNNNNNNNNN NNNTNNNNNN NNNNNNNNNN NNNNNNNNNN NNNNNNNNNN
     1621 NNNNNNNNNN NNNNNNNNNN NNNNNNNNNN NNNNNNNNNN NNNNNNNNNN NNNNNGNNNN
     1681 NNNNNNNNNN NNNNNNNNNN NNNNNNNNNN NNNNNNNNNN NNNNNNNNNN NNNNNNNNNN
     1741 NNNNNNNNNN NNNNNNNNNN NNNNNNNNNN NNNNNNNNNN NNNNNNNNNN NNNNNNNNNN
     1801 CGCGCCATTC GCCATTCAGG CTGCGCAACT GTTGGGAAGG GCGATCGGTG CGGGCCTCTT
     1861 CGCTATTACG CCAGCTGGCG AAAGGGGGAT GTGCTGCAAG GCGATTAAGT TGGGTAACGC
     1921 CAGGGTTTTC CCAGTCACGA CGTTGTAAAA CGACGGCCAG TGAGCGCGCG TAATACGACT
     1981 CACTATAGGG CGAATTGGGT ACCGGGCCCC CCCTCGAGGT CGACGGTATC GATAAGCTTG
     2041 ATATCGAATT CCTGCAGCCC CCAGTATAAC TTCGTATAAT GTACATTATA CGAAGTTATT
     2101 ATTAGCGGCG CCGGGAAATC CAGCATATTC TCGCGGCCCT GAGCAGTAGG TGTCTCGGGC
     2161 AGTCAATATT CCCAAAAAGA GCATCAGACG ATCTGGTTAT GGTTTTTCTT GACTATAACC
     2221 TTAATTATGA GACTAATGTC TTCGGGAGGT CCCTTTTCCG ATTTTCCGAC TCTTTTCCGT
     2281 TGAAGAATGT ACTTGTGGTT TTGAATCCTA CGGCAGTTAT TGCGGCGGTT TGGCCCTTTC
     2341 TTTCAAAGAT TGTGATGGAA ATAATTGATT GTTCCGGGAA ATGTGTCTTA TTTTCTAAAA
     2401 GCATCTTTTT TTCTCTCCAA TTCTTCGAGC TATTTCCAGT AAAGGAAAAA AAAGGTTTGC
     2461 TGTAAGGGTG AATATGTCTC CAACCTCTTT GAGGTACTGC GTTGCTTCAT TCACCATTTA
     2521 ATATAAATAG TACATTGGCA GCCCTCTTTC AAACGTCAAT TATTCTCGCT TGCCTAACTT
     2581 TGTTCGGACC GAAATTATAA AGGCATTCAA TCAGTAACAA TAATTGCTAT TGCATAACTA
     2641 TACCCTCTGC TAAATAAAAT AAAAATGGAT TACGCGAACA TCCTCACAGC AATTCCACTC
     2701 GAGTTTACTC CTCAGGATGA TATCGTGCTC CTTGAACCGT ATCACTACCT AGGAAAGAAC
     2761 CCTGGAAAAG AAATTCGATC ACAACTCATC GAGGCTTTCA ACTATTGGTT GGATGTCAAG
     2821 AAGGAGGATC TCGAGGTCAT CCAGAACGTT GTTGGCATGC TACATACCGC TAGCTTATTA
     2881 ATGGACGATG TGGAGGATTC ATCGGTCCTC AGGCGTGGGT CGCCTGTGGC CCATCTAATT
     2941 TACGGGATTC CGCAGACAAT AAACACTGCA AACTACGTCT ACTTTCTGGC TTATCAAGAG
     3001 ATCTTCAAGC TTCGCCCAAC ACCGATACCC ATGCCTGTAA TTCCTCCTTC ATCTGCTTCG
     3061 CTTCAATCAT CAGTCTCCTC TGCATCCTCC TCCTCCTCGG CCTCGTCTGA AAACGGGGGC
     3121 ACGTCAACTC CTAATTCGCA GATTCCGTTC TCGAAAGATA CGTATCTTGA TAAAGTGATC
     3181 ACAGACGAGA TGCTTTCCCT CCATAGAGGG CAAGGCCTGG AGCTATTCTG GAGAGATAGT
     3241 CTGACGTGTC CTAGCGAAGA GGAATATGTG AAAATGGTTC TTGGAAAGAC GGGAGGTTTG
     3301 TTCCGTATAG CGGTCAGATT GATGATGGCA AAGTCAGAAT GTGACATAGA CTTTGTCCAG
     3361 CTTGTCAACT TGATCTCAAT ATACTTCCAG ATCAGGGATG ACTATATGAA CCTTCAGTCT
     3421 TCTGAGTATG CCCATAATAA GAATTTTGCA GAGGACCTCA CAGAAGGAAA ATTCAGTTTT
     3481 CCCACTATCC ACTCGATTCA TGCCAACCCC TCATCGAGAC TCGTCATCAA TACGTTGCAG
     3541 AAGAAATCGA CCTCTCCTGA GATCCTTCAC CACTGTGTAA ACTACATGCG CACAGAAACC
     3601 CACTCATTCG AATATACTCA GGAAGTCCTC AACACCTTGT CAGGTGCACT CGAGAGAGAA
     3661 CTAGGAAGGC TTCAAGGAGA GTTCGCAGAA GCTAACTCAA AGATTGATCT TGGTGACGTA
     3721 GAGTCGGAAG GAAGAACGGG GAAGAACGTC AAATTGGAAG CGATCCTGAA AAAGCTAGCC
     3781 GATATCCCTC TGTGATGAGA CTTAAATGAG AAAAATTTCG TAATGAGATA AAATTTCGCT
     3841 CCTTTTCTGT TTTCTATTTT CTATTTTCCC AACTTTTGCT CTATTCAGTT ATAAATTACT
     3901 ATTTATCCAT CAGTTAAAAA ACAAGATCTT TTACTGGTCA GCTAGGAAAG CGAAAATACA
     3961 AAGACTTTAT GCACTTAGTG ATATATATGT ATAGATATAT TTTGGAGGTA CTGGCCTAGC
     4021 GTCGTGGCCC GGGAGAGACA GTTTAGTAGT GACTCGCGGC CACCCTGATA ACTTCGTATA
     4081 ATGTACATTA TACGAAGTTA TTGAACTCGC ATGTCTGGGG TTGTGGTCAG GCCTTGTCAA
     4141 TTCAGTgcga attggagaaa cagcggccgc aataatatat aaacctgtat aatataacct
     4201 tgaagactat atttcttttc gagctcccta ggtgctgtat atactcacag cataactgta
     4261 tatacaccca gggtctaggt gctgtatata ctcacagcat aactgtatat acacccaggg
     4321 tctaggtgct gtatatactc acagcataac tgtatataca cccagggtct aggtgctgta
     4381 tatactcaca gcataactgt atatacaccc agggtctagg tgctgtatat actcacagca
     4441 taactgtata tacacccagg gtctaggtgc tgtatatact cacagcataa ctgtatatac
     4501 acccagggtc taggtgctgt atatactcac agcataactg tatatacacc cagggtctag
     4561 gtgctgtata tactcacagc ataactgtat atacacccag ggtctagagc atgtgctctg
     4621 tatgtTCTCC CCGGAAACTG TGGCCTTTTC TGGCACACAT GATCTCCACG ATTTCAACAT
     4681 ATAAATAGCT TTTGATAATG GCAATATTAA TCAAATTTAT TTTACTTCTT TCTTGTAACA
     4741 TCTCTCTTGT AATCCCTTAT TCCTTCTAGC TATTTTTCAT AAAAAACCAA GCAACTGCTT
     4801 ATCAACACAC AAACACAATG GGAAAAGAAC AAGATCAGGA TAAACCCACA GCTATCATCG
     4861 TGGGATGTGG TATCGGTGGA ATCGCCACTG CCGCTCGTCT TGCTAAAGAA GGTTTCCAGG
     4921 TCACGGTGTT CGAGAAGAAC GACTACTCCG GAGGTCGATG CTCTTTAATC GAGCGAGATG
     4981 GTTATCGATT CGATCAGGGG CCCAGTTTGC TGCTCTTGCC AGATCTCTTC AAGCAGACAT
     5041 TCGAAGATTT GGGAGAGAAG ATGGAAGATT GGGTCGATCT CATCAAGTGT GAACCCAACT
     5101 ATGTTTGCCA CTTCCACGAT GAAGAGACTT TCACTCTTTC AACCGACATG GCGTTGCTCA
     5161 AGCGGGAAGT CGAGCGTTTT GAAGGCAAAG ATGGATTTGA TCGGTTCTTG TCGTTTATCC
     5221 AAGAAGCCCA CAGACATTAC GAGCTTGCTG TCGTTCACGT CCTGCAGAAG AACTTCCCTG
     5281 GCTTCGCAGC ATTCTTACGG CTACAGTTCA TTGGCCAAAT CCTGGCTCTT CACCCCTTCG
     5341 AGTCTATCTG GACAAGAGTT TGTCGATATT TCAAGACCGA CAGATTACGA AGAGTCTTCT
     5401 CGTTTGCAGT GATGTACATG GGTCAAAGCC CATACAGTGC GCCCGGAACA TATTCCTTGC
     5461 TCCAATACAC CGAATTGACC GAGGGCATCT GGTATCCGAG AGGAGGCTTT TGGCAGGTTC
     5521 CTAATACTCT TCTTCAGATC GTCAAGCGCA ACAATCCCTC AGCCAAGTTC AATTTCAACG
     5581 CTCCAGTTTC CCAGGTTCTT CTCTCTCCTG CCAAGGACCG AGCGACTGGT GTTCGACTTG
     5641 AATCCGGCGA GGAACATCAC GCCGATGTTG TGATTGTCAA TGCTGACCTC GTTTACGCCT
     5701 CCGAGCACTT GATTCCTGAC GATGCCAGAA ACAAGATTGG CCAACTGGGT GAAGTCAAGA
     5761 GAAGTTGGTG GGCTGACTTA GTTGGTGGAA AGAAGCTCAA GGGAAGTTGC AGTAGTTTGA
     5821 GCTTCTACTG GAGCATGGAC CGAATCGTGG ACGGTCTGGG CGGACACAAT ATCTTCTTGG
     5881 CCGAGGACTT CAAGGGATCA TTCGACACAA TCTTCGAGGA GTTGGGACTC CCAGCCGATC
     5941 CTTCCTTTTA CGTGAACGTT CCCTCGCGAA TCGATCCTTC TGCCGCTCCC GAAGGCAAAG
     6001 ATGCTATCGT CATTCTTGTG CCGTGTGGCC ATATCGACGC TTCGAACCCT CAAGATTACA
     6061 ACAAGCTTGT TGCTCGGGCA AGGAAGTTTG TGATCCACAC GCTTTCCGCC AAGCTTGGAC
     6121 TTCCCGACTT TGAAAAAATG ATTGTGGCAG AGAAGGTTCA CGATGCTCCC TCTTGGGAGA
     6181 AAGAATTCAA CCTCAAGGAC GGAAGCATCT TGGGACTGGC TCACAACTTT ATGCAAGTTC
     6241 TTGGTTTCAG GCCGAGCACC AGACATCCCA AGTATGACAA GTTGTTCTTT GTCGGGGCTT
     6301 CGACTCATCC CGGAACTGGG GTTCCCATCG TCTTGGCTGG AGCCAAGTTA ACTGCCAACC
     6361 AAGTTCTCGA ATCCTTTGAC CGATCCCCAG CTCCAGATCC CAATATGTCA CTCTCCGTAC
     6421 CATATGGAAA ACCTCTCAAA TCAAATGGAA CGGGTATCGA TTCTCAGGTC CAGCTGAAGT
     6481 TCATGGATTT GGAGAGATGG GTATACCTTT TGGTGTTGTT GATTGGGGCC GTGATCGCTC
     6541 GATCCGTTGG TGTTCTTGCT TTCTGATGAG AGAATATGTA TAAAGTTCAT TTGTTCTTTT
     6601 ATGTATCTTC TAGTTATTGG TCATGTTTAA AATGGTAAAA ATAAAGAAAA TAATTTCTAT
     6661 ATTTTAGTGT ATAATATAAT CGTCATAGAT TTCGAAGTAA TGAAAGAAAG GTTATCATTA
     6721 GGTACTATAA ACTATGCTTT CTGTTTGCTG CGAAAATACA TATGTACAGT TTTTTTGGCG
     6781 TTAATTGTAG CTTATTTCCC GCCCTGTGAT TGAGGCGGGA TGGTGTCCCC AGGGAATGAT
     6841 AACTTCGTAT AATGTACATT ATACGAAGTT ATTTAGAACG GCCACCGTCC TCAGTACAGT
     6901 TTATTCCTGG CATCCACTAA ATATAATGGA GCCCGCTTTT TAAGCTGGCA TCCAGAAAAA
     6961 AAAAGAATCC CAGCACCAAA ATATTGTTTT CTTCACCAAC CATCAGTTCA TAGGTCCATT
     7021 CTCTTAGCGC AACTACAGAG AACAGGGGCA CAAACAGGCA AAAAACGGGC ACAACCTCAA
     7081 TGGAGTGATG CAACCTGCCT GGAGTAAATG ATGACACAAG GCAATTGACC CACGCATGTA
     7141 TCTATCTCAT TTTCTTACAC CTTCTATTAC CTTCTGCTCT CTCTGATTTG GAAAAAGCTG
     7201 AAAAAAAAGG TTGAAACCAG TTCCCTGAAA TTATTCCCCT ACTTGACTAA TAAGTATATA
     7261 AAGACGGTAG GTATTGATTG TAATTCTGTA AATCTATTTC TTAAACTTCT TAAATTCTAC
     7321 TTTTATAGTT AGTCTTTTTT TTAGTTTTAA AACACCAAGA ACTTAGTTTC GAATAAACAC
     7381 ACATAAACAA ACAAAAATGA CGGCTCTCGC ATATTACCAG ATCCATCTGA TCTATACTCT
     7441 CCCAATTCTT GGTCTTCTCG GCCTGCTCAC TTCCCCGATT TTGACAAAAT TTGACATCTA
     7501 CAAAATATCG ATCCTCGTAT TTATTGCGTT TAGTGCAACC ACACCATGGG ACTCATGGAT
     7561 CATCAGAAAT GGCGCATGGA CATATCCATC AGCGGAGAGT GGCCAAGGCG TGTTTGGAAC
     7621 GTTTCTAGAT GTTCCATATG AAGAGTACGC TTTCTTTGTC ATTCAAACCG TAATCACCGG
     7681 CTTGGTCTAC GTCTTGGCAA CTAGGCACCT TCTCCCATCT CTCGCGCTTC CCAAGACTAG
     7741 ATCGTCCGCC CTTTCTCTCG CGCTCAAGGC GCTCATCCCT CTGCCCATTA TCTACCTATT
     7801 TACCGCTCAC CCCAGCCCAT CGCCCGACCC GCTCGTGACA GATCACTACT TCTACATGCG
     7861 GGCACTCTCC TTACTCATCA CCCCACCTAC CATGCTCTTG GCAGCATTAT CAGGCGAATA
     7921 TGCTTTCGAT TGGAAAAGTG GCCGAGCAAA GTCAACTATT GCAGCAATCA TGATCCCGAC
     7981 GGTGTATCTG ATTTGGGTAG ATTATGTTGC TGTCGGTCAA GACTCTTGGT CGATCAACGA
     8041 TGAGAAGATT GTAGGGTGGA GGCTTGGAGG TGTACTACCC ATTGAGGAAG CTATGTTCTT
     8101 CTTACTGACG AATCTAATGA TTGTTCTGGG TCTGTCTGCC TGCGATCATA CTCAGGCCCT
     8161 ATACCTGCTA CACGGTCGAA CTATTTATGG CAACAAAAAG ATGCCATCTT CATTTCCCCT
     8221 CATTACACCG CCTGTGCTCT CCCTGTTTTT TAGCAGCCGA CCATACTCTT CTCAGCCAAA
     8281 ACGTGACTTG GAACTGGCAG TCAAGTTGTT GGAGGAAAAG AGCCGGAGCT TTTTTGTTGC
     8341 CTCGGCTGGA TTTCCTAGCG AAGTTAGGGA GAGGCTGGTT GGACTATACG CATTCTGCCG
     8401 GGTGACTGAT GATCTTATCG ACTCTCCTGA AGTATCTTCC AACCCGCATG CCACAATTGA
     8461 CATGGTATCC GATTTTCTTA CCCTACTATT TGGGCCCCCG CTACACCCTT CGCAACCTGA
     8521 CAAGATCCTT TCTTCGCCTT TACTTCCTCC TTCGCACCCT TCCCGACCCA CGGGAATGTA
     8581 TCCCCTCCCG CCTCCTCCTT CGCTCTCGCC TGCCGAGCTC GTTCAATTCC TTACCGAAAG
     8641 GGTTCCCGTT CAATACCATT TCGCCTTCAG GTTGCTCGCT AAGTTGCAAG GGCTGATCCC
     8701 TCGATACCCA CTCGACGAAC TCCTTAGAGG ATACACCACT GATCTTATCT TTCCCTTATC
     8761 GACAGAGGCA GTCCAGGCTC GGAAGACGCC TATCGAGACA ACAGCTGACT TGCTGGACTA
     8821 TGGTCTATGT GTAGCAGGCT CAGTCGCCGA GCTATTGGTC TATGTCTCTT GGGCAAGTGC
     8881 ACCAAGTCAG GTCCCTGCCA CCATAGAAGA AAGAGAAGCT GTGTTAGTGG CAAGCCGAGA
     8941 GATGGGAACT GCCCTTCAGT TGGTGAACAT TGCTAGGGAC ATTAAAGGGG ACGCAACAGA
     9001 AGGGAGATTT TACCTACCAC TCTCATTCTT TGGTCTTCGG GATGAATCAA AGCTTGCGAT
     9061 CCCGACTGAT TGGACGGAAC CTCGGCCTCA AGATTTCGAC AAACTCCTCA GTCTATCTCC
     9121 TTCGTCCACA TTACCATCTT CAAACGCCTC AGAAAGCTTC CGGTTCGAAT GGAAGACGTA
     9181 CTCGCTTCCA TTAGTCGCCT ACGCAGAGGA TCTTGCCAAA CATTCTTATA AGGGAATTGA
     9241 CCGACTTCCT ACCGAGGTTC AAGCGGGAAT GCGAGCGGCT TGCGCGAGCT ACCTACTGAT
     9301 CGGCCGAGAG ATCAAAGTCG TTTGGAAAGG AGATGTCGGA GAGAGAAGGA CAGTTGCCGG
     9361 ATGGAGGAGA GTACGGAAAG TCTTGAGTGT GGTCATGAGC GGATGGGAAG GGCAGTAATG
     9421 AGAGGAAAAT TTGATTTTTG ATTCAGGGTA TGCGACTATT CAAACACGTA TTTTCATATA
     9481 CGAATGAGTA GTTTATAATT TATATAAATA TATATTACAT AAGGAAATGG CTATGACTTC
     9541 ATGATTTTTA CGCTTTGAGT CCCCTATGCC TACCGGTTAT GTTATATACT TGGCAAATGA
     9601 TATCAATGAA TAGAAAACAA AATTTTTGCA CGGCGCTAGG TGTGATATCG TACACTTGGG
     9661 AGAAGTCAGA TGAGATAACT TCGTATAATG TACATTATAC GAAGTTATAA CTCTCCGCAG
     9721 CACCTCCGGA CTATGCCCGA GTGGTCAGTG TTAAACGTGT GGTTTATGGG TGCACCAGGG
     9781 CTTTATCGTG TTTTATATCG ATGGCGATTT GTGCCTCCAG TGTATTTTTG TATATCCAAT
     9841 TAAGGTTTCT TACCTAATTT TATTTTTATC ATCTTTAGTT AATGCTGGTT TGCTCTGTTT
     9901 CTGCTGCTTT CTGTGCGGTT CTCCTCTTCT CTTGTTTCTT CGTGTTGTCC CCCATCGCCG
     9961 ATGGGCTTAT ATGGCGTATA TATATAGAGC GAGTTTTTAC GTCGAAGATC ATCTCAGTTT
    10021 GCTTGATAGC CTTTCTACTT TATTACTTTC GTTTTTAACC TCATTATACT TTAGTTTTCT
    10081 TTGATCGGTT TTTTTCTCTG TATACTTAAA AGTTCAAATC AAAGAAACAT ACAAAACTAC
    10141 GTTTATATCA ATTAATAAAT GGACCAATTG GTGAAAACTG AAGTCACCAA GAAGTCTTTT
    10201 ACTGCTCCTG TACAAAAGGC TTCTACACCA GTTTTAACCA ATAAAACAGT CATTTCTGGA
    10261 TCGAAAGTCA AAAGTTTATC ATCTGCGCAA TCGAGCTCAT CAGGACCTTC ATCATCTAGT
    10321 GAGGAAGATG ATTCCCGCGA TATTGAAAGC TTGGATAAGA AAATACGTCC TTTAGAAGAA
    10381 TTAGAAGCAT TATTAAGTAG TGGAAATACA AAACAATTGA AGAACAAAGA GGTCGCTGCC
    10441 TTGGTTATTC ACGGTAAGTT ACCTTTGTAC GCTTTGGAGA AAAAATTAGG TGATACTACG
    10501 AGAGCGGTTG CGGTACGTAG GAAGGCTCTT TCAATTTTGG CAGAAGCTCC TGTATTAGCA
    10561 TCTGATCGTT TACCATATAA AAATTATGAC TACGACCGCG TATTTGGCGC TTGTTGTGAA
    10621 AATGTTATAG GTTACATGCC TTTGCCCGTT GGTGTTATAG GCCCCTTGGT TATCGATGGT
    10681 ACATCTTATC ATATACCAAT GGCAACTACA GAGGGTTGTT TGGTAGCTTC TGCCATGCGT
    10741 GGCTGTAAGG CAATCAATGC TGGCGGTGGT GCAACAACTG TTTTAACTAA GGATGGTATG
    10801 ACAAGAGGCC CAGTAGTCCG TTTCCCAACT TTGAAAAGAT CTGGTGCCTG TAAGATATGG
    10861 TTAGACTCAG AAGAGGGACA AAACGCAATT AAAAAAGCTT TTAACTCTAC ATCAAGATTT
    10921 GCACGTCTGC AACATATTCA AACTTGTCTA GCAGGAGATT TACTCTTCAT GAGATTTAGA
    10981 ACAACTACTG GTGACGCAAT GGGTATGAAT ATGATTTCTA AAGGTGTCGA ATACTCATTA
    11041 AAGCAAATGG TAGAAGAGTA TGGCTGGGAA GATATGGAGG TTGTCTCCGT TTCTGGTAAC
    11101 TACTGTACCG ACAAAAAACC AGCTGCCATC AACTGGATCG AAGGTCGTGG TAAGAGTGTC
    11161 GTCGCAGAAG CTACTATTCC TGGTGATGTT GTCAGAAAAG TGTTAAAAAG TGATGTTTCC
    11221 GCATTGGTTG AGTTGAACAT TGCTAAGAAT TTGGTTGGAT CTGCAATGGC TGGGTCTGTT
    11281 GGTGGATTTA ACGCACATGC AGCTAATTTA GTGACAGCTG TTTTCTTGGC ATTAGGACAA
    11341 GATCCTGCAC AAAATGTTGA AAGTTCCAAC TGTATAACAT TGATGAAAGA AGTGGACGGT
    11401 GATTTGAGAA TTTCCGTATC CATGCCATCC ATCGAAGTAG GTACCATCGG TGGTGGTACT
    11461 GTTCTAGAAC CACAAGGTGC CATGTTGGAC TTATTAGGTG TAAGAGGCCC GCATGCTACC
    11521 GCTCCTGGTA CCAACGCACG TCAATTAGCA AGAATAGTTG CCTGTGCCGT CTTGGCAGGT
    11581 GAATTATCCT TATGTGCTGC CCTAGCAGCC GGCCATTTGG TTCAAAGTCA TATGACCCAC
    11641 AACAGGAAAC CTGCTGAACC AACAAAACCT AACAATTTGG ACGCCACTGA TATAAATCGT
    11701 TTGAAAGATG GGTCCGTCAC CTGCATTAAA TCCTGAGACT TAAATGAGAA AAATTTCGTA
    11761 ATGAGATAAA ATTTCGCTCC TTTTCTGTTT TCTATTTTCT ATTTTCCCAA CTTTTGCTCT
    11821 ATTCAGTTAT AAATTACTAT TTATCCATCA GTTAAAAAAC AAGATCTTTT ACTGGTCAGC
    11881 TAGGAAAGCG AAAATACAAA GACTTTATGC ACTTAGTGAT ATATATGTAT AGATATATTT
    11941 TTGAAGCTAC GCGCCGAGCG TCTGACTCCT TTAGTCCGCG TCATCGCTTT GAAACTATAA
    12001 CTTCGTATAA TGTACATTAT ACGAAGTTAT GCCTGATGTG GCCGTCCTAT TAGCATTGTA
    12061 CACCCTCATT CAGTGCCGGG TCACCCGGCC AGCGACATGG AGGCCCAGAA TACCCTCCTT
    12121 GACAGTCTTG ACGTGCGCAG CTCAGGGGCA TGATGTGACT GTCGCCCGTA CATTTAGCCC
    12181 ATACATCCCC ATGTATAATC ATTTGCATCC ATACATTTTG ATGGCCGCAC GGCGCGAAGC
    12241 AAAAATTACG GCTCCTCGCT GCAGACCTGC GAGCAGGGAA ACGCTCCCCT CACAGACGCG
    12301 TTGAATTGTC CCCACGCCGC GCCCCTGTAG AGAAATATAA AAGGTTAGGA TTTGCCACTG
    12361 AGGTTCTTCT TTCATATACT TCCTTTTAAA ATCTTGCTAG GATACAGTTC TCACATCACA
    12421 TCCGAACATA AACAACCATG GGTAAGGAAA AGACTCACGT TTCGAGGCCG CGATTAAATT
    12481 CCAACATGGA TGCTGATTTA TATGGGTATA AATGGGCTCG CGATAATGTC GGGCAATCAG
    12541 GTGCGACAAT CTATCGATTG TATGGGAAGC CCGATGCGCC AGAGTTGTTT CTGAAACATG
    12601 GCAAAGGTAG CGTTGCCAAT GATGTTACAG ATGAGATGGT CAGACTAAAC TGGCTGACGG
    12661 AATTTATGCC TCTTCCGACC ATCAAGCATT TTATCCGTAC TCCTGATGAT GCATGGTTAC
    12721 TCACCACTGC GATCCCCGGC AAAACAGCAT TCCAGGTATT AGAAGAATAT CCTGATTCAG
    12781 GTGAAAATAT TGTTGATGCG CTGGCAGTGT TCCTGCGCCG GTTGCATTCG ATTCCTGTTT
    12841 GTAATTGTCC TTTTAACAGC GATCGCGTAT TTCGACTCGC TCAGGCGCAA TCACGAATGA
    12901 ATAACGGTTT GGTTGATGCG AGTGATTTTG ATGACGAGCG TAATGGCTGG CCTGTTGAAC
    12961 AAGTCTGGAA AGAAATGCAT AAGCTTTTGC CATTCTCACC GGATTCAGTC GTCACTCATG
    13021 GTGATTTCTC ACTTGATAAC CTTATTTTTG ACGAGGGGAA ATTAATAGGT TGTATTGATG
    13081 TTGGACGAGT CGGAATCGCA GACCGATACC AGGATCTTGC CATCCTATGG AACTGCCTCG
    13141 GTGAGTTTTC TCCTTCATTA CAGAAACGGC TTTTTCAAAA ATATGGTATT GATAATCCTG
    13201 ATATGAATAA ATTGCAGTTT CATTTGATGC TCGATGAGTT TTTCTAATCA GTACTGACAA
    13261 TAAAAAGATT CTTGTTTTCA AGAACTTGTC ATTTGTATAG TTTTTTTATA TTGTAGTTGT
    13321 TCTATTTTAA TCAAATGTTA GCGTGATTTA TATTTTTTTT CGCCTCGACA TCATCTGCCC
    13381 AGATGCGAAG TTAAGTGCGC AGAAAGTAAT ATCATGCGTC AATCGTATGT GAATGCTGGT
    13441 CGCTATACTG CTGTCGATTC GATACTAACG CCGCCTTTTG ACTAAGACTC TGGTCACGGT
    13501 TCAGAAGTGG ACGATTTTGG GGATCCACTA GTTCTAGAGC GGCCGCCACC GCGGTGGAGC
    13561 TCCAGCTTTT GTTCCCTTTA GTGAGGGTTA ATTGCGCGCT TGGCGTAATC ATGGTCATAG
    13621 CTGTTTCCTG TGTGAAATTG TTATCCGCTC ACAATTCCAC ACAACATAGG AGCCGGAAGC
    13681 ATAAAGTGTA AAGCCTGGGG TGCCTAATGA GTGAGGTAAC TCACATTAAT TGCGTTGCGC
    13741 TCACTGCCCG CTTTCCAGTC GGGAAACCTG TCGTGCCAGC TGCATTAATG AATCGGCCAA
    13801 CGCGCGGGGA GAGGCGGTTT GCGTATTGGG CGCTCTTCCG CTTCCTCGCT CACTGACTCG
    13861 CTGCGCTCGG TCGTTCGGCT GCGGCGAGCG GTATCAGCTC ACTCAAAGGC GGTAATACGG
    13921 TTATCCACAG AATCAGGGGA TAACGCAGGA AAGAACATGT GAGCAAAAGG CCAGCAAAAG
    13981 GCCAGGAACC GTAAAAAGGC CGCGTTGCTG GCGTTTTTCC ATAGGCTCCG CCCCCCTGAC
    14041 GAGCATCACA AAAATCGACG CTCAAGTCAG AGGTGGCGAA ACCCGACAGG ACTATAAAGA
    14101 TACCAGGCGT TTCCCCCTGG AAGCTCCCTC GTGCGCTCTC CTGTTCCGAC CCTGCCGCTT
    14161 ACCGGATACC TGTCCGCCTT TCTCCCTTCG GGAAGCGTGG CGCTTTCTCA TAGCTCACGC
    14221 TGTAGGTATC TCAGTTCGGT GTAGGTCGTT CGCTCCAAGC TGGGCTGTGT GCACGAACCC
    14281 CCCGTTCAGC CCGACCGCTG CGCCTTATCC GGTAACTATC GTCTTGAGTC CAACCCGGTA
    14341 AGACACGACT TATCGCCACT GGCAGCAGCC ACTGGTAACA GGATTAGCAG AGCGAGGTAT
    14401 GTAGGCGGTG CTACAGAGTT CTTGAAGTGG TGGCCTAACT ACGGCTACAC TAGAAGGACA
    14461 GTATTTGGTA TCTGCGCTCT GCTGAAGCCA GTTACCTTCG GAAAAAGAGT TGGTAGCTCT
    14521 TGATCCGGCA AACAAACCAC CGCTGGTAGC GGTGGTTTTT TTGTTTGCAA GCAGCAGATT
    14581 ACGCGCAGAA AAAAAGGATC TCAAGAAGAT CCTTTGATCT TTTCTACGGG GTCTGACGCT
    14641 CAGTGGAACG AAAACTCACG TTAAGGGATT TTGGTCATGA GATTATCAAA AAGGATCTTC
    14701 ACCTAGATCC TTTTAAATTA AAAATGAAGT TTTAAATCAA TCTAAAGTAT ATATGAGTAA
    14761 ACTTGGTCTG ACAGTTACCA ATGCTTAATC AGTGAGGCAC CTATCTCAGC GATCTGTCTA
    14821 TTTCGTTCAT CCATAGTTGC CTGACTCCCC GTCGTGTAGA TAACTACGAT ACGGGAGGGC
    14881 TTACCATCTG GCCCCAGTGC TGCAATGATA CCGCGAGATC CACGCTCACC GGCTCCAGAT
    14941 TTATCAGCAA TAAACCAGCC AGCCGGAAGG GCCGAGCGCA GAAGTGGTCC TGCAACTTTA
    15001 TCCGCCTCCA TCCAGTCTAT TAATTGTTGC CGGGAAGCTA GAGTAAGTAG TTCGCCAGTT
    15061 AATAGTTTGC GCAACGTTGT TGCCATTGCT ACAGGCATCG TGGTGTCACG CTCGTCGTTT
    15121 GGTATGGCTT CATTCAGCTC CGGTTCCCAA CGATCAAGGC GAGTTACATG ATCCCCCATG
    15181 TTGTGCAAAA AAGCGGTTAG CTCCTTCGGT CCTCCGATCG TTGTCAGAAG TAAGTTGGCC
    15241 GCAGTGTTAT CACTCATGGT TATGGCAGCA CTGCATAATT CTCTTACTGT CATGCCATCC
    15301 GTAAGATGCT TTTCTGTGAC TGGTGAGTAC TCAACCAAGT CATTCTGAGA ATAGTGTATG
    15361 CGGCGACCGA GTTGCTCTTG CCCGGCGTCA ATACGGGATA ATACCGCGCC ACATAGCAGA
    15421 ACTTTAAAAG TGCTCATCAT TGGAAAACGT TCTTCGGGGC GAAAACTCTC AAGGATCTTA
    15481 CCGCTGTTGA GATCCAGTTC GATGTAACCC ACTCGTGCAC CCAACTGATC TTCAGCATCT
    15541 TTTACTTTCA CCAGCGTTTC TGGGTGAGCA AAAACAGGAA GGCAAAATGC CGCAAAAAAG
    15601 GGAATAAGGG CGACACGGAA ATGTTGAATA CTCATACTCT TCCTTTTTCA ATATTATTGA
    15661 AGCATTTATC AGGGTTATTG TCTCATGAGC GGATACATAT TTGAATGTAT TTAGAAAAAT
    15721 AAACAAATAG GGGTTCCGCG CACATTTCCC CGAAAAGTGC CACCTGGGTC CTTTTCATCA
    15781 CGTGCTATAA AAATAATTAT AATTTAAATT TTTTAATATA AATATATAAA TTAAAAATAG
    15841 AAAGTAAAAA AAGAAATTAA AGAAAAAATA GTTTTTGTTT TCCGAAGATG TAAAAGACTC
    15901 TAGGGGGATC GCCAACAAAT ACTACCTTTT ATCTTGCTCT TCCTGCTCTC AGGTATTAAT
    15961 GCCGAATTGT TTCATCTTGT CTGTGTAGAA GACCACACAC GAAAATCCTG TGATTTTACA
    16021 TTTTACTTAT CGTTAATCGA ATGTATATCT ATTTAATCTG CTTTTCTTGT CTAATAAATA
    16081 TATATGTAAA GTACGCTTTT TGTTGAAATT TTTTAAACCT TTGTTTATTT TTTTTTCTTC
    16141 ATTCCGTAAC TCTTCTACCT TCTTTATTTA CTTTCTAAAA TCCAAATACA AAACATAAAA
    16201 ATAAATAAAC ACAGAGTAAA TTCCCAAATT ATTCCATCAT TAAAAGATAC GAGGCGCGTG
    16261 TAAGTTACAG GCAAGCGATC CGTCCTAAGA AACCA
//
