# Supplementary material for: Dual-channel optogenetics in yeast for multiplexed light-based control of cellular processes and pathways
Source: Nat Commun. 2026 May 22;17:6742. doi: 10.1038/s41467-026-73399-0 (PMC13385801; doi:10.1038/s41467-026-73399-0)
Supplement: Supplementary file 6 — Source Data [file 41467_2026_73399_MOESM6_ESM.zip › Source Data File/Annotated sequences/plexeno-fnsiodc_pgk1-cpr_ura.gb]

LOCUS       pLexeno-FNSI(ODC)_PGK1 10494 bp ds-DNA     circular     06-APR-2026
DEFINITION  .
KEYWORDS    "marker:AmpR"
FEATURES             Location/Qualifiers
     primer          27..62
                     /label="pgkuas_rvs"
                     /note="sequence: CCAGTCTTTCGACTGAGCCTATGTTTGCAAAAAGAACAAAACTGAAAAAACCCA"
     promoter        29..530
                     /label="PGK1p"
     primer          complement(493..546)
                     /label="cpr_bb_rvs"
                     /note="sequence: TATTCCAAACGGCATCATGTTTTATATTTGTTGTAAAAAGTAGATAATTACTTC"
     primer          512..554
                     /label="cpr_fwd"
                     /note="sequence: TACAACAAATATAAAACATGATGCCGTTTGGAATAGACAACAC"
     CDS             532..2607
                     /translation="MPFGIDNTDFTVLAGLVLAVLLYVKRNSIKELLMSDDGDITAVSSGNRDIAQVVTENNKNYLVLYASQTGTAEDYAKKFSKELVAKFNLNVMCADVENYDFESLNDVPVIVSIFISTYGEGDFPDGAVNFEDFICNAEAGALSNLRYNMFGLGNSTYEFFNGAAKKAEKHLSAAGAIRLGKLGEADDGAGTTDEDYMAWKDSILEVLKDELHLDEQEAKFTSQFQYTVLNEITDSMSLGEPSAHYLPSHQLNRNADGIQLGPFDLSQPYIAPIVKSRELFSSNDRNCIHSEFDLSGSNIKYSTGDHLAVWPSNPLEKVEQFLSIFNLDPETIFDLKPLDPTVKVPFPTPTTIGAAIKHYLEITGPVSRQLFSSLIQFAPNADVKEKLTLLSKDKDQFAVEITSKYFNIADALKYLSDGAKWDTVPMQFLVESVPQMTPRYYSISSSSLSEKQTVHVTSIVENFPNPELPDAPPVVGVTTNLLRNIQLAQNNVNIAETNLPVHYDLNGPRKLFANYKLPVHVRRSNFRLPSNPSTPVIMIGPGTGVAPFRGFIRERVAFLESQKKGGNNVSLGKHILFYGSRNTDDFLYQDEWPEYAKKLDGSFEMVVAHSRLPNTKKVYVQDKLKDYEDQVFEMINNGAFIYVCGDAKGMAKGVSTALVGILSRGKSITTDEATELIKMLKTSGRYQEDVW*"
     CDS             532..2634
                     /label="Translation 532-2634"
                     /translation="MPFGIDNTDFTVLAGLVLAVLLYVKRNSIKELLMSDDGDITAVSSGNRDIAQVVTENNKNYLVLYASQTGTAEDYAKKFSKELVAKFNLNVMCADVENYDFESLNDVPVIVSIFISTYGEGDFPDGAVNFEDFICNAEAGALSNLRYNMFGLGNSTYEFFNGAAKKAEKHLSAAGAIRLGKLGEADDGAGTTDEDYMAWKDSILEVLKDELHLDEQEAKFTSQFQYTVLNEITDSMSLGEPSAHYLPSHQLNRNADGIQLGPFDLSQPYIAPIVKSRELFSSNDRNCIHSEFDLSGSNIKYSTGDHLAVWPSNPLEKVEQFLSIFNLDPETIFDLKPLDPTVKVPFPTPTTIGAAIKHYLEITGPVSRQLFSSLIQFAPNADVKEKLTLLSKDKDQFAVEITSKYFNIADALKYLSDGAKWDTVPMQFLVESVPQMTPRYYSISSSSLSEKQTVHVTSIVENFPNPELPDAPPVVGVTTNLLRNIQLAQNNVNIAETNLPVHYDLNGPRKLFANYKLPVHVRRSNFRLPSNPSTPVIMIGPGTGVAPFRGFIRERVAFLESQKKGGNNVSLGKHILFYGSRNTDDFLYQDEWPEYAKKLDGSFEMVVAHSRLPNTKKVYVQDKLKDYEDQVFEMINNGAFIYVCGDAKGMAKGVSTALVGILSRGKSITTDEATELIKMLKTSGRYQEDVW*LGMDELYK*"
     primer          complement(2581..2627)
                     /label="cpr_rvs"
                     /note="sequence: TACAATTCATCCATACCCAATTACCAGACATCTTCTTGGTATCTACC"
     primer          2588..2634
                     /label="cpr_bb_fwd"
                     /note="sequence: ACCAAGAAGATGTCTGGTAATTGGGTATGGATGAATTGTACAAGTAG"
     CDS             2608..2631
                     /label="mTurquoise2"
     terminator      2636..3131
                     /label="RPP2Bt"
     promoter        complement(3216..3234)
                     /label="T7 promoter"
     primer_bind     complement(3244..3260)
                     /label="M13 fwd"
     rep_origin      3405..3860
                     /label="f1 ori"
     CDS             complement(3991..4794)
                     /label="URA3"
     promoter        complement(4795..5010)
                     /label="URA3 promoter"
     misc_feature    5280..5783
                     /label="CEN/ARS"
     promoter        5820..5924
                     /label="AmpR promoter"
     CDS             5925..5993
                     /label="AmpR"
     primer          5982..6006
                     /label="amp_50_rvs"
                     /note="sequence: CCTGTTTTTGCTCACCCAGAAACGC"
     CDS             5994..6785
                     /label="AmpR"
     primer          5997..6016
                     /label="amp_fwd"
                     /note="sequence: CCAGAAACGCTGGTGAAAGT"
     primer          complement(5997..6016)
                     /label="amp_rvs"
                     /note="sequence: ACTTTCACCAGCGTTTCTGG"
     primer          complement(6007..6031)
                     /label="amp_50_fwd"
                     /note="sequence: TCTTCAGCATCTTTTACTTTCACCA"
     rep_origin      6956..7544
                     /label="ori"
     primer          7721..7760
                     /label="BLFNS_fwd"
                     /note="sequence: GGAAGAGCGCCCAATACGCATGGGTACCGGGCCCCCCCTC"
     primer          complement(7721..7760)
                     /label="BLFNS_bb_rvs"
                     /note="sequence: GAGGGGGGGCCCGGTACCCATGCGTATTGGGCGCTCTTCC"
     misc_feature    7741..10187
                     /label="FNS ins"
     terminator      7819..8318
                     /label="LSC2t"
     primer          complement(8287..8338)
                     /label="ODC_bb_rvs"
                     /note="sequence: ccccttttcctttgtctataTCTCGAGAAAAACAAAAGAGTTAATAATAAAG"
     primer          8299..8341
                     /label="ODC_fwd"
                     /note="sequence: CTCTTTTGTTTTTCTCGAGAtatagacaaaggaaaaggggcct"
     CDS             complement(8351..9517)
                     /label="Translation 9517-8351"
                     /translation="MAPTTITALAKEKTLNLDFVRDEDERPKVAYNQFSNEIPIISLAGLDDDSDGRRPEICRKIVKACEDWGIFQVVDHGIDSGLISEMTRLSREFFALPAEEKLEYDTTGGKRGGFTISTVLQGDDAMDWREFVTYFSYPINARDYSRWPKKPEGWRSTTEVYSEKLMVLGAKLLEVLSEAMGLEKGDLTKACVDMEQKVLINYYPTCPQPDLTLGVRRHTDPGTITILLQDMVGGLQATRDGGKTWITVQPVEGAFVVNLGDHGHYLSNGRFRNADHQAVVNSTSSRLSIATFQNPAQNAIVYPLKIREGEKAILDEAITYAEMYKKCMTKHIEVATRKKLAKEKRLQDEKAKLEMKSKSADENLAMSCAQESITSLYKKAGSENLYFQ*"
     misc_feature    8354..8422
                     /label="ODC"
     primer          complement(8403..8442)
                     /label="ODC_rvs"
                     /note="sequence: GCGCTGATGAAAACTTAGCTATGTCCTGTGCCCAAGAGAG"
     primer          8403..8443
                     /label="ODC_bb_fwd"
                     /note="sequence: CTCTCTTGGGCACAGGACATAGCTAAGTTTTCATCAGCGCT"
     misc_feature    complement(8423..8483)
                     /label="FNS"
     primer          complement(8464..8503)
                     /label="pEK-Brep-F3'H-pTet-FNS FWD (1)"
                     /note="sequence: AAACTTGCCAAAGAAAAGCGCTTACAAGACGAAAAGGCGA"
     misc_feature    complement(8484..9517)
                     /label="Fragment 3"
     misc_feature    complement(8484..9517)
                     /label="FNS"
     primer          complement(8878..8900)
                     /label="FNS_Seq2"
                     /note="sequence: TCCACAGCCTGACTTGACATTGG"
     primer          complement(9498..9537)
                     /label="LEFNS_bb_rvs"
                     /note="sequence: GCTTATCAACACACAAACACATGGCTCCGACCACTATCAC"
     primer          9498..9542
                     /label="LEFNS_fwd"
                     /note="sequence: GTGATAGTGGTCGGAGCCATGTGTTTGTGTGTTGATAAGCAGTTG"
     misc_feature    9518..9708
                     /label="ENOcp"
     primer          complement(9684..9728)
                     /label="eno_ins_rvs"
                     /note="sequence: agagcatgtgctctgtatgtTCTCCCCGGAAACTGTGGCCTTTTC"
     primer          9689..9733
                     /label="Eno_bb_fwd"
                     /note="sequence: GGCCACAGTTTCCGGGGAGAacatacagagcacatgctctagacc"
     misc_feature    complement(9726..10094)
                     /label="Addgene #58435"
     misc_feature    complement(9727..9741)
                     /label="LexA binding site"
     misc_feature    complement(9731..10094)
                     /label="Insulator (DEG1 termination sequence) + 8 copies of LexA binding sites"
     misc_feature    complement(9774..9788)
                     /label="LexA binding site"
     misc_feature    complement(9821..9835)
                     /label="LexA binding site"
     misc_feature    complement(9868..9882)
                     /label="LexA binding site"
     misc_feature    complement(9915..9929)
                     /label="LexA binding site"
     misc_feature    complement(9962..9976)
                     /label="LexA binding site"
     misc_feature    complement(10009..10023)
                     /label="LexA binding site"
     misc_feature    complement(10056..10070)
                     /label="LexA binding site"
     misc_feature    10095..10187
                     /label="Lex8frag"
     primer          10168..10207
                     /label="LEFNS_bb_fwd"
                     /note="sequence: ccgctgtttctccaattcgcAACCGCCTCTCCCCGCGCGT"
     primer          complement(10168..10207)
                     /label="LEFNS_rvs"
                     /note="sequence: ACGCGCGGGGAGAGGCGGTTgcgaattggagaaacagcgg"
     promoter        10315..10320
                     /label="lac promoter"
     promoter        10321..10338
                     /label="lac promoter"
     promoter        10339..10345
                     /label="lac promoter"
     protein_bind    10353..10369
                     /label="lac operator"
     primer_bind     10377..10393
                     /label="M13 rev"
     promoter        10414..10432
                     /label="T3 promoter"
ORIGIN
        1 TTGGCAGTGA CTCGGTCTCT CGTAGGCTAT GTTTGCAAAA AGAACAAAAC TGAAAAAACC
       61 CAGACACGCT CGACTTCCTG TCTTCCTATT GATTGCAGCT TCCAATTTCG TCACACAACA
      121 AGGTCCTAGC GACGGCTCAC AGGTTTTGTA ACAAGCAATC GAAGGTTCTG GAATGGCGGG
      181 AAAGGGTTTA GTACCACATG CTATGATGCC CACTGTGATC TCCAGAGCAA AGTTCGTTCG
      241 ATCGTACTGT TACTCTCTCT CTTTCAAACA GAATTGTCCG AATCGTGTGA CAACAACAGC
      301 CTGTTCTCAC ACACTCTTTT CTTCTAACCA AGGGGGTGGT TTAGTTTAGT AGAACCTCGT
      361 GAAACTTACA TTTACATATA TATAAACTTG CATAAATTGG TCAATGCAAG AAATACATAT
      421 TTGGTCTTTT CTAATTCGTA GTTTTTCAAG TTCTTAGATG CTTTCTTTTT CTCTTTTTTA
      481 CAGATCATCA AGGAAGTAAT TATCTACTTT TTACAACAAA TATAAAACAT GATGCCGTTT
      541 GGAATAGACA ACACCGACTT CACTGTCCTG GCGGGGCTAG TGCTTGCCGT GCTACTGTAC
      601 GTAAAGAGAA ACTCCATCAA GGAACTGCTG ATGTCCGATG ACGGAGATAT CACAGCTGTC
      661 AGCTCGGGCA ACAGAGACAT TGCTCAGGTG GTGACCGAAA ACAACAAGAA CTACTTGGTG
      721 TTGTATGCGT CGCAGACTGG GACTGCCGAG GATTACGCCA AAAAGTTTTC CAAGGAGCTG
      781 GTGGCCAAGT TCAACCTAAA CGTGATGTGC GCAGATGTTG AGAACTACGA CTTTGAGTCG
      841 CTAAACGATG TGCCCGTCAT AGTCTCGATT TTTATCTCTA CATATGGTGA AGGAGACTTC
      901 CCCGACGGGG CGGTCAACTT TGAAGACTTT ATTTGTAATG CGGAAGCGGG TGCACTATCG
      961 AACCTGAGGT ATAATATGTT TGGTCTGGGA AATTCTACTT ATGAATTCTT TAATGGTGCC
     1021 GCCAAGAAGG CCGAGAAGCA TCTCTCCGCC GCGGGCGCTA TCAGACTAGG CAAGCTCGGT
     1081 GAAGCTGATG ATGGTGCAGG AACTACAGAC GAAGATTACA TGGCCTGGAA GGACTCCATC
     1141 CTGGAGGTTT TGAAAGACGA ACTGCATTTG GACGAACAGG AAGCCAAGTT CACCTCTCAA
     1201 TTCCAGTACA CTGTGTTGAA CGAAATCACT GACTCCATGT CGCTTGGTGA ACCCTCTGCT
     1261 CACTATTTGC CCTCGCATCA GTTGAACCGC AACGCAGACG GCATCCAATT GGGTCCCTTC
     1321 GATTTGTCTC AACCGTATAT TGCACCCATC GTGAAATCTC GCGAACTGTT CTCTTCCAAT
     1381 GACCGTAATT GCATCCACTC TGAATTTGAC TTGTCCGGCT CTAACATCAA GTACTCCACT
     1441 GGTGACCATC TTGCTGTTTG GCCTTCCAAC CCATTGGAAA AGGTCGAACA GTTCTTATCC
     1501 ATATTCAACC TGGACCCTGA AACCATTTTT GACTTGAAGC CCCTGGATCC CACCGTCAAA
     1561 GTGCCCTTCC CAACGCCAAC TACTATTGGC GCTGCTATTA AACACTATTT GGAAATTACA
     1621 GGACCTGTCT CCAGACAATT GTTTTCATCT TTGATTCAGT TCGCCCCCAA CGCTGACGTC
     1681 AAGGAAAAAT TGACTCTGCT TTCGAAAGAC AAGGACCAAT TCGCCGTCGA GATAACCTCC
     1741 AAATATTTCA ACATCGCAGA TGCTCTGAAA TATTTGTCTG ATGGCGCCAA ATGGGACACC
     1801 GTACCCATGC AATTCTTGGT CGAATCAGTT CCCCAAATGA CTCCTCGTTA CTACTCTATC
     1861 TCTTCCTCTT CTCTGTCTGA AAAGCAAACC GTCCATGTCA CCTCCATTGT GGAAAACTTT
     1921 CCTAACCCAG AATTGCCTGA TGCTCCTCCA GTTGTTGGTG TTACGACTAA CTTGTTAAGA
     1981 AACATTCAAT TGGCTCAAAA CAATGTTAAC ATTGCCGAAA CTAACCTACC TGTTCACTAC
     2041 GATTTAAATG GCCCACGTAA ACTTTTCGCC AATTACAAAT TGCCCGTCCA CGTTCGTCGT
     2101 TCTAACTTCA GATTGCCTTC CAACCCTTCC ACCCCAGTTA TCATGATCGG TCCAGGTACC
     2161 GGTGTTGCCC CATTCCGTGG GTTTATCAGA GAGCGTGTCG CGTTCCTCGA ATCACAAAAG
     2221 AAGGGCGGTA ACAACGTTTC GCTAGGTAAG CATATACTGT TTTATGGATC CCGTAACACT
     2281 GATGATTTCT TGTACCAGGA CGAATGGCCA GAATACGCCA AAAAATTGGA TGGTTCGTTC
     2341 GAAATGGTCG TGGCCCATTC CAGGTTGCCA AACACCAAAA AAGTTTATGT TCAAGATAAA
     2401 TTAAAGGATT ACGAAGACCA AGTATTTGAA ATGATTAACA ACGGTGCATT TATCTACGTC
     2461 TGTGGTGATG CAAAGGGTAT GGCCAAGGGT GTGTCAACCG CATTGGTTGG CATCTTATCC
     2521 CGTGGTAAAT CCATTACCAC TGATGAAGCA ACAGAGCTAA TCAAGATGCT CAAGACTTCA
     2581 GGTAGATACC AAGAAGATGT CTGGTAATTG GGTATGGATG AATTGTACAA GTAGCATAAA
     2641 CAATTTTCTT GTTTTCCTTC ATTTTACAAA ATCtggtgTA AATCCTCGAT TCCATTGTGA
     2701 TTTAAAAATA ATTAATTACT GTATAAGATT CTATATAGAC AATTAATTGA AAATAGTATT
     2761 ACTTCTTTAA CTCGCTTAGG ATTTTTTTTA TTTTTTCTCT CTTTTCCGGA GAATTGCCAA
     2821 ATGTTTTCAC GGCCTCTTCC AATAATAGCT TCATTTCTTC CAACGCAACT ACTAGTTTCC
     2881 CATTGTAAGT GGCGAAGTAC TCGCTGATAT CATCATCTTC AGAAGCTTCT TTAATGGAAG
     2941 TTGTTAAAGA ATTTATAGAA TTTGTTTGGC TCAGAATATC TGATAATTTA CTTTCGCCTA
     3001 TTTGGAGAGC CTGACATTTC AGTATTAAAT CTTTCCTTAA ATTACTATAC TCGCTTAGAA
     3061 CTTTGAGATC ATTTTCCACT TCAACTTCCT CTTCGTCTGC TACTTCcatc tGCGGCAGCT
     3121 TCAACACATC TCCTCTGAGA GAGACCCAAG ACACTGCGGA TCGAGACCAC TAGTACCGGT
     3181 CTGCAGCTCG AGGGGGGGCC CGGTACCCAA TTCGCCCTAT AGTGAGTCGT ATTACGCGCG
     3241 CTCACTGGCC GTCGTTTTAC AACGTCGTGA CTGGGAAAAC CCTGGCGTTA CCCAACTTAA
     3301 TCGCCTTGCA GCACATCCCC CTTTCGCCAG CTGGCGTAAT AGCGAAGAGG CCCGCACCGA
     3361 TCGCCCTTCC CAACAGTTGC GCAGCCTGAA TGGCGAATGG CGCGNNNNNN NNNNNNNNNN
     3421 NNNNNNNNNN NNNNNNNNNN NNNNNNNNNN NNNNNNNNNN NNNNNNNNNN NNNNNNNNNN
     3481 NNNNNNNNNN NNNNNNNNNN NNNNNNNNNN NNNNNNNNNN NNNNNNNNCN NNNNNNNNNN
     3541 NNNNNNNNNN NNNNNNNNNN NNNNNNNNNN NNNNNNNNNN NNNNNNNNNN NNNNNNNNNN
     3601 NNNNNNNNNN NNNNNNNNNN ANNNNNNNNN NNNNNNNNNN NNNNNNNNNN NNNNNNNNNN
     3661 NNNNNNNNNN CCTTTGACGT TGGAGTCCAC GTTCTTTAAT AGTGGACTCT TGTTCCAAAC
     3721 TGGAACAACA CTCAACCCTA TCTCGGTCTA TTCTTTTGAT TTATAAGGGA TTTTGCCGAT
     3781 TTCGGCCTAT TGGTTAAAAA ATGAGCTGAT TTAACAAAAA TTTAACGCGA ATTTTAACAA
     3841 AATATTAACG TTTACAATTT CCTGATGCGG TATTTTCTCC TTACGCATCT GTGCGGTATT
     3901 TCACACCGCA TAGGGTAATA ACTGATATAA TTAAATTGAA GCTCTAATTT GTGAGTTTAG
     3961 TATACATGCA TTTACTTATA ATACAGTTTT TTAGTTTTGC TGGCCGCATC TTCTCAAATA
     4021 TGCTTCCCAG CCTGCTTTTC TGTAACGTTC ACCCTCTACC TTAGCATCCC TTCCCTTTGC
     4081 AAATAGTCCT CTTCCAACAA TAATAATGTC AGATCCTGTA GACACCACAT CATCCACGGT
     4141 TCTATACTGT TGACCCAATG CGTCACCCTT GTCATCTAAA CCCACACCGG GTGTCATAAT
     4201 CAACCAATCG TAACCTTCAT CTCTTCCACC CATGTCTCTT TGAGCAATAA AGCCGATAAC
     4261 AAAATCTTTG TCGCTCTTCG CAATGTCAAC AGTACCCTTA GTATATTCTC CAGTAGATAG
     4321 GGAGCCCTTG CATGACAATT CTGCTAACAT CAAAAGGCCT CTAGGTTCCT TTGTTACTTC
     4381 TTCTGCCGCC TGCTTCAAAC CGCTAACAAT ACCTGGGCCC ACCACACCGT GTGCATTCGT
     4441 AATGTCTGCC CATTCTGCTA TTCTGTATAC ACCCGCAGAG TACTGCAATT TGACTGTATT
     4501 ACCAATGTCA GCAAATTTTC TGTCTTCGAA GAGTAAAAAA TTGTACTTGG CGGATAATGC
     4561 CTTTAGCGGC TTAACTGTGC CCTCCATGGA AAAATCAGTC AAGATATCCA CATGTGTTTT
     4621 TAGTAAACAA ATTTTGGGAC CTAATGCTTC AACTAACTCC AGTAATTCCT TGGTGGTACG
     4681 AACATCCAAT GAAGCACACA AGTTTGTTTG CTTTTCGTGC ATGATATTAA ATAGCTTGGC
     4741 AGCAACAGGA CTAGGATGAG TAGCAGCACG TTCCTTATAT GTAGCTTTCG ACATGATTTA
     4801 TCTTCGTTTC CTGCAGGTTT TTGTTCTGTG CAGTTGGGTT AAGAATACTG GGCAATTTCA
     4861 TGTTTCTTCA ACACTACATA TGCGTATATA TACCAATCTA AGTCTGTGCT CCTTCCTTCG
     4921 TTCTTCCTTC TGTTCGGAGA TTACCGAATC AAAAAAATTT CAAAGAAACC GAAATCAAAA
     4981 AAAAGAATAA AAAAAAAATG ATGAATTGAA TTGAAAAGCT GTGGTATGGT GCACTCTCAG
     5041 TACAATCTGC TCTGATGCCG CATAGTTAAG CCAGCCCCGA CACCCGCCAA CACCCGCTGA
     5101 CGCGCCCTGA CGGGCTTGTC TGCTCCCGGC ATCCGCTTAC AGACAAGCTG TGACAATCTC
     5161 CGGGAGCTGC ATGTGTCAGA GGTTTTCACC GTCATCACCG AAACGCGCGA GATTAAAGGG
     5221 CCTCGTGATA CGCCTATTTT TATAGGTTAA TGTCATGATA ATAATGGTTT CTTAGGACGG
     5281 ATCGCTTGCC TGTAACTTAC ACGCGCCTCG TATCTTTTAA TGATGGAATA ATTTGGGAAT
     5341 TTACTCTGTG TTTATTTATT TTTATGTTTT GTATTTGGAT TTTAGAAAGT AAATAAAGAA
     5401 GGTAGAAGAG TTACGGAATG AAGAAAAAAA AATAAACAAA GGTTTAAAAA ATTTCAACAA
     5461 AAAGCGTACT TTACATATAT ATTTATTAGA CAAGAAAAGC AGATTAAATA GATATACATT
     5521 CGATTAACGA TAAGTAAAAT GTAAAATCAC AGGATTTTCG TGTGTGGTCT TCTACACAGA
     5581 CAAGATGAAA CAATTCGGCA TTAATACCTG AGAGCAGGAA GAGCAAGATA AAAGGTAGTA
     5641 TTTGTTGGCG ATCCCCCTAG AGTCTTTTAC ATCTTCGGAA AACAAAAACT ATTTTTTCTT
     5701 TAATTTCTTT TTTTACTTTC TATTTTTAAT TTATATATTT ATATTAAAAA ATTTAAATTA
     5761 TAATTATTTT TATAGCACGT GATGAAAAGG ACCCAGGTGG CACTTTTCGG GGAAATGTGC
     5821 GCGGAACCCC TATTTGTTTA TTTTTCTAAA TACATTCAAA TATGTATCCG CTCATGAGAC
     5881 AATAACCCTG ATAAATGCTT CAATAATATT GAAAAAGGAA GAGTATGAGT ATTCAACATT
     5941 TCCGTGTCGC CCTTATTCCC TTTTTTGCGG CATTTTGCCT TCCTGTTTTT GCTCACCCAG
     6001 AAACGCTGGT GAAAGTAAAA GATGCTGAAG ATCAGTTGGG TGCACGAGTG GGTTACATCG
     6061 AACTGGATCT CAACAGCGGT AAGATCCTTG AGAGTTTTCG CCCCGAAGAA CGTTTTCCAA
     6121 TGATGAGCAC TTTTAAAGTT CTGCTATGTG GCGCGGTATT ATCCCGTATT GACGCCGGGC
     6181 AAGAGCAACT CGGTCGCCGC ATACACTATT CTCAGAATGA CTTGGTTGAG TACTCACCAG
     6241 TCACAGAAAA GCATCTTACG GATGGCATGA CAGTAAGAGA ATTATGCAGT GCTGCCATAA
     6301 CCATGAGTGA TAACACTGCG GCCAACTTAC TTCTGACAAC GATCGGAGGA CCGAAGGAGC
     6361 TAACCGCTTT TTTGCACAAC ATGGGGGATC ATGTAACTCG CCTTGATCGT TGGGAACCGG
     6421 AGCTGAATGA AGCCATACCA AACGACGAGC GTGACACCAC GATGCCTGTA GCAATGGCAA
     6481 CAACGTTGCG CAAACTATTA ACTGGCGAAC TACTTACTCT AGCTTCCCGG CAACAATTAA
     6541 TAGACTGGAT GGAGGCGGAT AAAGTTGCAG GACCACTTCT GCGCTCGGCC CTTCCGGCTG
     6601 GCTGGTTTAT TGCTGATAAA TCTGGAGCCG GTGAGCGTGG TAGTCGCGGT ATCATTGCAG
     6661 CACTGGGGCC AGATGGTAAG CCCTCCCGTA TCGTAGTTAT CTACACGACG GGGAGTCAGG
     6721 CAACTATGGA TGAACGAAAT AGACAGATCG CTGAGATAGG TGCCTCACTG ATTAAGCATT
     6781 GGTAACTGTC AGACCAAGTT TACTCATATA TACTTTAGAT TGATTTAAAA CTTCATTTTT
     6841 AATTTAAAAG GATCTAGGTG AAGATCCTTT TTGATAATCT CATGACCAAA ATCCCTTAAC
     6901 GTGAGTTTTC GTTCCACTGA GCGTCAGACC CCGTAGAAAA GATCAAAGGA TCTTCTTGAG
     6961 ATCCTTTTTT TCTGCGCGTA ATCTGCTGCT TGCAAACAAA AAAACCACCG CTACCAGCGG
     7021 TGGTTTGTTT GCCGGATCAA GAGCTACCAA CTCTTTTTCC GAAGGTAACT GGCTTCAGCA
     7081 GAGCGCAGAT ACCAAATACT GTCCTTCTAG TGTAGCCGTA GTTAGGCCAC CACTTCAAGA
     7141 ACTCTGTAGC ACCGCCTACA TACCTCGCTC TGCTAATCCT GTTACCAGTG GCTGCTGCCA
     7201 GTGGCGATAA GTCGTGTCTT ACCGGGTTGG ACTCAAGACG ATAGTTACCG GATAAGGCGC
     7261 AGCGGTCGGG CTGAACGGGG GGTTCGTGCA CACAGCCCAG CTTGGAGCGA ACGACCTACA
     7321 CCGAACTGAG ATACCTACAG CGTGAGCTAT GAGAAAGCGC CACGCTTCCC GAAGGGAGAA
     7381 AGGCGGACAG GTATCCGGTA AGCGGCAGGG TCGGAACAGG AGAGCGCACG AGGGAGCTTC
     7441 CAGGGGGAAA CGCCTGGTAT CTTTATAGTC CTGTCGGGTT TCGCCACCTC TGACTTGAGC
     7501 GTCGATTTTT GTGATGCTCG TCAGGGGGGC GGAGCCTATG GAAAAACGCC AGCAACGCGG
     7561 CCTTTTTACG GTTCCTGGCC TTTTGCTGGC CTTTTGCTCA CATGTTCTTT CCTGCGTTAT
     7621 CCCCTGATTC TGTGGATAAC CGTATTACCG CCTTTGAGTG AGCTGATACC GCTCGCCGCA
     7681 GCCGAACGAC CGAGCGCAGC GAGTCAGTGA GCGAGGAAGC GGAAGAGCGC CCAATACGCA
     7741 TGGGTACCGG GCCCCCCCTC GAGCTGCAGA CCGGTACTAG TGGTCTCGAT CCGCAGTGTC
     7801 TTGGGTCTCT CTCAGAGGTT GGTCGTTTGT CATCAAGCCC AAGAACTATC TGTTAGCTTC
     7861 CGTCAATTTT TTCCTGGGTT GCACTGCAGG CTACCATCTA ACAAGAATTG CTAACTTTAG
     7921 GATACGGAAC GGTGATTCTT TTAAACAGGT TATTCACTAC ATAATAAAAG GGGAGACTCC
     7981 TGCAGCCGTC GCAGCAAAGC AAACTGCATC CACATCGATG AACAAAGGTG TGATCGGTAC
     8041 TAATCCGCCA ATAACGCACT GATTACGTAA ACGATAATAT GTTCCTGAAC TCGCATTTTT
     8101 TTAATGATTT TTTATGACCT CTTATATATT CTTTCATTAT ATAACCTCTA TATTACATCA
     8161 AAAGATGGAA AAATATAAAA AAATTAAAAA AAAAAAAAAG AAATTTTTTC CAAAAGAGTA
     8221 TATTTATATG TATGTATACA TGTAGGGAAA ATAAGAAACT TTATTAATAG TAAAAAAGCA
     8281 TATATACTTT ATTATTAACT CTTTTGTTTT TCTCGAGAta tagacaaagg aaaaggggcc
     8341 tgtctcgagG TTATTGAAAA TACAAATTTT CTGACCCGGC CTTCTTATAA AGAGAGGTGA
     8401 TGCTCTCTTG GGCACAGGAC ATAGCTAAGT TTTCATCAGC GCTTTTCGAC TTCATCTCAA
     8461 GCTTCGCCTT TTCGTCTTGT AAGCGCTTTT CTTTGGCAAG TTTCTTACGT GTGGCAACCT
     8521 CAATGTGTTT GGTCATACAC TTTTTATACA TTTCTGCATA AGTGATAGCC TCATCAAGAA
     8581 TGGCCTTCTC TCCTTCACGA ATCTTCAAAG GGTATACAAT AGCGTTTTGC GCCGGATTCT
     8641 GGAATGTCGC GATGCTCAAG CGGCTAGACG TAGAATTAAC GACGGCTTGG TGATCCGCGT
     8701 TGCGAAAGCG ACCGTTGCTT AAATAGTGTC CATGATCGCC CAGATTTACA ACGAATGCTC
     8761 CTTCGACCGG TTGGACCGTG ATCCACGTTT TTCCACCATC ACGAGTTGCT TGCAAACCCC
     8821 CAACCATGTC TTGTAATAAA ATCGTAATTG TCCCAGGGTC AGTATGGCGG CGTACCCCCA
     8881 ATGTCAAGTC AGGCTGTGGA CAGGTAGGGT AGTAGTTGAT TAAAACTTTT TGTTCCATGT
     8941 CTACACAGGC TTTAGTAAGG TCGCCCTTTT CCAAACCCAT CGCTTCACTT AAAACCTCCA
     9001 GAAGCTTCGC ACCAAGGACC ATTAACTTTT CGCTGTAAAC CTCTGTTGTT GAGCGCCAAC
     9061 CCTCTGGTTT CTTAGGCCAA CGCGAGTAAT CGCGAGCGTT AATTGGGTAA GAGAAATAAG
     9121 TAACGAACTC GCGCCAATCC ATAGCATCGT CTCCTTGCAG CACGGTTGAG ATTGTAAAAC
     9181 CGCCACGTTT TCCGCCAGTG GTATCGTATT CAAGTTTCTC TTCGGCTGGC AGAGCGAAGA
     9241 ACTCGCGGGA AAGACGCGTC ATTTCACTAA TAAGTCCAGA ATCGATCCCA TGATCTACCA
     9301 CTTGAAAAAT ACCCCAATCT TCACAGGCCT TTACGATCTT ACGGCAGATT TCAGGACGAC
     9361 GCCCGTCACT GTCGTCATCC AACCCTGCAA GTGAAATAAT CGGAATTTCA TTCGAAAACT
     9421 GGTTATACGC CACTTTAGGG CGTTCGTCTT CGTCACGAAC AAAATCCAGG TTCAAAGTCT
     9481 TCTCTTTCGC TAATGCCGTG ATAGTGGTCG GAGCCATGTG TTTGTGTGTT GATAAGCAGT
     9541 TGCTTGGTTT TTTATGAAAA ATAGCTAGAA GGAATAAGGG ATTACAAGAG AGATGTTACA
     9601 AGAAAGAAGT AAAATAAATT TGATTAATAT TGCCATTATC AAAAGCTATT TATATGTTGA
     9661 AATCGTGGAG ATCATGTGTG CCAGAAAAGG CCACAGTTTC CGGGGAGAac atacagagca
     9721 catgctctag accctgggtg tatatacagt tatgctgtga gtatatacag cacctagacc
     9781 ctgggtgtat atacagttat gctgtgagta tatacagcac ctagaccctg ggtgtatata
     9841 cagttatgct gtgagtatat acagcaccta gaccctgggt gtatatacag ttatgctgtg
     9901 agtatataca gcacctagac cctgggtgta tatacagtta tgctgtgagt atatacagca
     9961 cctagaccct gggtgtatat acagttatgc tgtgagtata tacagcacct agaccctggg
    10021 tgtatataca gttatgctgt gagtatatac agcacctaga ccctgggtgt atatacagtt
    10081 atgctgtgag tatatacagc acctagggag ctcgaaaaga aatatagtct tcaaggttat
    10141 attatacagg tttatatatt attgcggccg ctgtttctcc aattcgcAAC CGCCTCTCCC
    10201 CGCGCGTTGG CCGATTCATT AATGCAGCTG GCACGACAGG TTTCCCGACT GGAAAGCGGG
    10261 CAGTGAGCGC AACGCAATTA ATGTGAGTTA CCTCACTCAT TAGGCACCCC AGGCTTTACA
    10321 CTTTATGCTT CCGGCTCCTA TGTTGTGTGG AATTGTGAGC GGATAACAAT TTCACACAGG
    10381 AAACAGCTAT GACCATGATT ACGCCAAGCG CGCAATTAAC CCTCACTAAA GGGAACAAAA
    10441 GCTGGAGCTC CACCGCGGTG GCGGCCGCGA ATTCCCCGGG TCTAGAGGTC TCGG
//
