# Supplementary material for: Dual-channel optogenetics in yeast for multiplexed light-based control of cellular processes and pathways
Source: Nat Commun. 2026 May 22;17:6742. doi: 10.1038/s41467-026-73399-0 (PMC13385801; doi:10.1038/s41467-026-73399-0)
Supplement: Supplementary file 6 — Source Data [file 41467_2026_73399_MOESM6_ESM.zip › Source Data File/Annotated sequences/plexeno-mcitrinepsd_ura.gb]

LOCUS       pLexENO-mCitrinePSD_Ura 7893 bp ds-DNA     circular     06-APR-2026
DEFINITION  .
FEATURES             Location/Qualifiers
     rep_origin      900..1487
                     /label="ori"
     misc_feature    1488..1990
                     /label="CEN_bb2"
     promoter        1811..1816
                     /label="lac promoter"
     promoter        1817..1834
                     /label="lac promoter"
     promoter        1835..1841
                     /label="lac promoter"
     protein_bind    1849..1865
                     /label="lac operator"
     primer_bind     1873..1889
                     /label="M13 rev"
     promoter        1910..1928
                     /label="T3 promoter"
     primer          1939..1963
                     /label="iLight2_ins_fwd"
                     /note="sequence: ttgcgcagcctgaatggcgatggagctccaccgcggtggcggccg"
     primer          complement(1961..2010)
                     /label="CEN_bb_rvs3"
                     /note="sequence: catcgtcgctctcatcatcgCCGAGACCTCTAGACCCGGGGAATTCGCGG"
     primer          1971..2012
                     /label="Citrine_fwd"
                     /note="sequence: CCCGGGTCTAGAGGTCTCGGcgatgatgagagcgacgatgag"
     misc_feature    1991..3597
                     /label="mCitrine"
     terminator      complement(2032..2281)
                     /label="CYC1 terminator"
                     /note="transcription terminator for CYC1"
                     /gene="S. cerevisiae CYC1"
     primer_bind     2247..2265
                     /label="CYC1"
                     /note="CYC1 transcription termination signal, reverse primer"
     primer          complement(2291..2332)
                     /label="lexcitpsd_rvs"
                     /note="sequence: AAAATTTGTATTTTCAAtgactcgagacaggccccttttcct"
     primer          2293..2340
                     /label="lexcitpsd_fwd"
                     /note="sequence: gaaaaggggcctgtctcgagtcaTTGAAAATACAAATTTTCTGACCCG"
     misc_feature    complement(2313..2861)
                     /label="photosensitive domain (psd)"
     CDS             complement(2313..3599)
                     /translation="MRSKGEELFTGVVPILVELDGDVNGHKFSVSGEGEGDATYGKLTLKFICTTGKLPVPWPTLVTTLGYGLMCFARYPDHMKQHDFFKSAMPEGYVQERTIFFKDDGNYKTRAEVKFEGDTLVNRIELKGIDFKEDGNILGHKLEYNYNSHNVYIMADKQKNGIKVNFKIRHNIEDGSVQLADHYQQNTPIGDGPVLLPDNHYLSYQSKLSKDPNEKRDHMVLLEFVTAAGITHGMDELYKGSSESGQLQMRKGIDLATTLERIEKNFVITDPRLPDNPIIFASDSFLELTEYSREEILGRNCRFLQGPETDLTTVKKIRNAIDNQTEVTVQLINYTKSGKKFWNIFHLQPMRDQKGEVQYFIGVQLDGSKHVEPVRNVIEETAVKEGEDLVKKTAVNIDEAVRELPMSCAQESITSLYKKAGSENLYFQ*"
     primer          2375..2403
                     /label="psdssra_rvs"
                     /note="sequence: CCGCCAGTGCATAGTTTTCATCATTGGCCGCGGGAAGTTCTCTTACGGCC"
     primer          complement(2857..2896)
                     /label="citpsd_fwd"
                     /note="sequence: atgaattgtacaaaggatcctccgaaagtgggcagCTACA"
     primer          2857..2900
                     /label="citpsd_rvs"
                     /note="sequence: TGTAGctgcccactttcggaggatcctttgtacaattcatccat"
     primer          complement(3573..3599)
                     /label="citct_fwd"
                     /note="sequence: TACAACAAATATAAAACATGatgagatctaaaggtgaagaattattc"
     primer          complement(3575..3619)
                     /label="ENO_bb_rvs"
                     /note="sequence: GCTTATCAACACACAAACACatgagatctaaaggtgaagaattat"
     primer          3580..3624
                     /label="eno_ins_fwd"
                     /note="sequence: tcttcacctttagatctcatGTGTTTGTGTGTTGATAAGCAGTTG"
     misc_feature    3600..3790
                     /label="ENOcp"
     primer          complement(3766..3810)
                     /label="eno_ins_rvs"
                     /note="sequence: agagcatgtgctctgtatgtTCTCCCCGGAAACTGTGGCCTTTTC"
     primer          3771..3815
                     /label="Eno_bb_fwd"
                     /note="sequence: GGCCACAGTTTCCGGGGAGAacatacagagcacatgctctagacc"
     misc_feature    complement(3808..4176)
                     /label="Addgene #58435"
     misc_feature    complement(3809..3823)
                     /label="LexA binding site"
     misc_feature    complement(3813..4176)
                     /label="Insulator (DEG1 termination sequence) + 8 copies of LexA binding sites"
     misc_feature    complement(3856..3870)
                     /label="LexA binding site"
     misc_feature    complement(3903..3917)
                     /label="LexA binding site"
     misc_feature    complement(3950..3964)
                     /label="LexA binding site"
     misc_feature    complement(3997..4011)
                     /label="LexA binding site"
     misc_feature    complement(4044..4058)
                     /label="LexA binding site"
     misc_feature    complement(4091..4105)
                     /label="LexA binding site"
     misc_feature    complement(4138..4152)
                     /label="LexA binding site"
     misc_feature    4177..4269
                     /label="Lex8frag"
     primer          complement(4251..4269)
                     /label="red_lex_rvs2"
                     /note="sequence: tggagctccaattcgccctagcgaattggagaaacagcg"
     promoter        complement(4270..4288)
                     /label="T7 promoter"
                     /note="promoter for bacteriophage T7 RNA polymerase"
     primer_bind     complement(4295..4311)
                     /label="M13 fwd"
                     /note="common sequencing primer, one of multiple similar variants"
     primer_bind     complement(4295..4312)
                     /label="M13 Forward"
                     /note="In lacZ gene. Also called M13-F20 or M13 (-21) Forward"
     primer_bind     complement(4304..4326)
                     /label="M13/pUC Forward"
                     /note="In lacZ gene"
     primer          complement(4423..4447)
                     /label="iLight2_bb_rvs"
                     /note="sequence: gccaccgcggtggagctccatcgccattcaggctgcgcaactgtt"
     primer          complement(4432..4475)
                     /label="lex8_rvs3"
                     /note="sequence: TATtcactgcccactttcggcgcgccattcgccattcaggctgc"
     primer          4436..4485
                     /label="CEN_bb3_fwd"
                     /note="sequence: cctgaatggcgaatggcgcgccgaaagtgggcagtgaATAAACAATTTTC"
     primer          4448..4472
                     /label="iLight2_bb_fwd"
                     /note="sequence: cttatcctcgagacaggcccatggcgcgccgaaagtgggcagtga"
     misc_feature    4456..1487
                     /label="CEN_bb"
     misc_feature    4456..4457
                     /label="NLS+linker\from\pQP-T2A\(#102583)"
                     /vntifkey=21
     CDS             4456..4457
                     /translation=""
     CDS             4456..4457
                     /label="iLIGHTLex"
                     /translation=""
     terminator      4473..4968
                     /label="RPP2Bt"
     primer          complement(4950..4978)
                     /label="reptet_tuq_rvs"
                     /note="sequence: CGCTCCAATTAGATGTGTTGAAGCTGCCG"
     promoter        complement(5053..5071)
                     /label="T7 promoter"
     primer_bind     complement(5081..5097)
                     /label="M13 fwd"
     primer          complement(5209..5233)
                     /label="iLight2_bb_rvs"
                     /note="sequence: gccaccgcggtggagctccatcgccattcaggctgcgcaactgtt"
     rep_origin      5242..5697
                     /label="f1 ori"
     CDS             complement(5828..6631)
                     /label="URA3"
     promoter        complement(6632..6847)
                     /label="URA3 promoter"
     misc_feature    7117..7620
                     /label="CEN/ARS"
     promoter        7657..7761
                     /label="AmpR promoter"
     CDS             7762..7830
                     /label="AmpR"
     primer          7819..7843
                     /label="amp_50_rvs"
                     /note="sequence: CCTGTTTTTGCTCACCCAGAAACGC"
     CDS             7831..729
                     /label="AmpR"
     primer          7834..7853
                     /label="amp_fwd"
                     /note="sequence: CCAGAAACGCTGGTGAAAGT"
     primer          complement(7834..7853)
                     /label="amp_rvs"
                     /note="sequence: ACTTTCACCAGCGTTTCTGG"
     primer          complement(7844..7868)
                     /label="amp_50_fwd"
                     /note="sequence: TCTTCAGCATCTTTTACTTTCACCA"
ORIGIN
        1 ATCGAACTGG ATCTCAACAG CGGTAAGATC CTTGAGAGTT TTCGCCCCGA AGAACGTTTT
       61 CCAATGATGA GCACTTTTAA AGTTCTGCTA TGTGGCGCGG TATTATCCCG TATTGACGCC
      121 GGGCAAGAGC AACTCGGTCG CCGCATACAC TATTCTCAGA ATGACTTGGT TGAGTACTCA
      181 CCAGTCACAG AAAAGCATCT TACGGATGGC ATGACAGTAA GAGAATTATG CAGTGCTGCC
      241 ATAACCATGA GTGATAACAC TGCGGCCAAC TTACTTCTGA CAACGATCGG AGGACCGAAG
      301 GAGCTAACCG CTTTTTTGCA CAACATGGGG GATCATGTAA CTCGCCTTGA TCGTTGGGAA
      361 CCGGAGCTGA ATGAAGCCAT ACCAAACGAC GAGCGTGACA CCACGATGCC TGTAGCAATG
      421 GCAACAACGT TGCGCAAACT ATTAACTGGC GAACTACTTA CTCTAGCTTC CCGGCAACAA
      481 TTAATAGACT GGATGGAGGC GGATAAAGTT GCAGGACCAC TTCTGCGCTC GGCCCTTCCG
      541 GCTGGCTGGT TTATTGCTGA TAAATCTGGA GCCGGTGAGC GTGGTAGTCG CGGTATCATT
      601 GCAGCACTGG GGCCAGATGG TAAGCCCTCC CGTATCGTAG TTATCTACAC GACGGGGAGT
      661 CAGGCAACTA TGGATGAACG AAATAGACAG ATCGCTGAGA TAGGTGCCTC ACTGATTAAG
      721 CATTGGTAAC TGTCAGACCA AGTTTACTCA TATATACTTT AGATTGATTT AAAACTTCAT
      781 TTTTAATTTA AAAGGATCTA GGTGAAGATC CTTTTTGATA ATCTCATGAC CAAAATCCCT
      841 TAACGTGAGT TTTCGTTCCA CTGAGCGTCA GACCCCGTAG AAAAGATCAA AGGATCTTCT
      901 TGAGATCCTT TTTTTCTGCG CGTAATCTGC TGCTTGCAAA CAAAAAAACC ACCGCTACCA
      961 GCGGTGGTTT GTTTGCCGGA TCAAGAGCTA CCAACTCTTT TTCCGAAGGT AACTGGCTTC
     1021 AGCAGAGCGC AGATACCAAA TACTGTCCTT CTAGTGTAGC CGTAGTTAGG CCACCACTTC
     1081 AAGAACTCTG TAGCACCGCC TACATACCTC GCTCTGCTAA TCCTGTTACC AGTGGCTGCT
     1141 GCCAGTGGCG ATAAGTCGTG TCTTACCGGG TTGGACTCAA GACGATAGTT ACCGGATAAG
     1201 GCGCAGCGGT CGGGCTGAAC GGGGGGTTCG TGCACACAGC CCAGCTTGGA GCGAACGACC
     1261 TACACCGAAC TGAGATACCT ACAGCGTGAG CTATGAGAAA GCGCCACGCT TCCCGAAGGG
     1321 AGAAAGGCGG ACAGGTATCC GGTAAGCGGC AGGGTCGGAA CAGGAGAGCG CACGAGGGAG
     1381 CTTCCAGGGG GAAACGCCTG GTATCTTTAT AGTCCTGTCG GGTTTCGCCA CCTCTGACTT
     1441 GAGCGTCGAT TTTTGTGATG CTCGTCAGGG GGGCGGAGCC TATGGAAAAC GCCAGCAACG
     1501 CGGCCTTTTT ACGGTTCCTG GCCTTTTGCT GGCCTTTTGC TCACATGTTC TTTCCTGCGT
     1561 TATCCCCTGA TTCTGTGGAT AACCGTATTA CCGCCTTTGA GTGAGCTGAT ACCGCTCGCC
     1621 GCAGCCGAAC GACCGAGCGC AGCGAGTCAG TGAGCGAGGA AGCGGAAGAG CGCCCAATAC
     1681 GCAAACCGCC TCTCCCCGCG CGTTGGCCGA TTCATTAATG CAGCTGGCAC GACAGGTTTC
     1741 CCGACTGGAA AGCGGGCAGT GAGCGCAACG CAATTAATGT GAGTTACCTC ACTCATTAGG
     1801 CACCCCAGGC TTTACACTTT ATGCTTCCGG CTCCTATGTT GTGTGGAATT GTGAGCGGAT
     1861 AACAATTTCA CACAGGAAAC AGCTATGACC ATGATTACGC CAAGCGCGCA ATTAACCCTC
     1921 ACTAAAGGGA ACAAAAGCTG GAGCTCCACC GCGGTGGCGG CCGCGAATTC CCCGGGTCTA
     1981 GAGGTCTCGG cgatgatgag agcgacgatg agagtgtaaa ctgcgaacct tgcaaattaa
     2041 agccttcgag cgtcccaaaa ccttctcaag caaggttttc agtataatgt tacatgcgta
     2101 cacgcgtttg tacagaaaaa aaagaaaaat ttgaaatata aataacgttc ttaatactaa
     2161 cataactatt aaaaaaaata aatagggacc tagacttcag gttgtctaac tccttccttt
     2221 tcggttagag cggatgtggg aggagggcgt gaatgtaagc gtgacataac taattacatg
     2281 atatagacaa aggaaaaggg gcctgtctcg agtcaTTGAA AATACAAATT TTCTGACCCG
     2341 GCCTTCTTAT AAAGAGAGGT GATGCTCTCT TGGGCACAGG ACATGGGAAG TTCTCTTACG
     2401 GCCTCATCTA TATTGACGGC AGTTTTCTTG ACAAGATCCT CCCCTTCTTT AACCGCAGTC
     2461 TCCTCTATGA CATTTCTAAC CGGTTCTACG TGCTTGCTGC CGTCTAATTG CACGCCGATA
     2521 AAATACTGGA CCTCGCCCTT CTGATCTCTC ATAGGCTGCA AATGAAAAAT GTTCCAGAAT
     2581 TTCTTGCCAG ACTTTGTATA ATTTATCAAC TGTACGGTTA CTTCCGTTTG ATTGTCGATA
     2641 GCATTACGGA TCTTCTTCAC AGTGGTTAGG TCGGTTTCAG GTCCCTGTAA GAAACGGCAA
     2701 TTTCTCCCCA AAATCTCTTC CCTAGAGTAC TCGGTCAATT CCAAAAAGGA GTCAGACGCG
     2761 AATATAATGG GATTGTCAGG CAGTCTAGGG TCAGTAATCA CGAAATTCTT TTCGATCCTT
     2821 TCAAGGGTCG TAGCAAGATC GATACCCTTA CGCATTTGTA Gctgcccact ttcggaggat
     2881 cctttgtaca attcatccat accatgggta ataccagcag cagtaacaaa ttctaacaag
     2941 accatgtggt ctctcttttc gtttggatct ttggataact tagattgata ggataagtaa
     3001 tggttgtctg gtaacaagac tggaccatca ccaattggag tattttgttg ataatggtca
     3061 gctaattgaa cagaaccatc ttcaatgttg tgtctaattt tgaagttaac tttgatacca
     3121 ttcttttgtt tgtcagccat gatgtaaaca ttgtgagagt tatagttgta ttccaatttg
     3181 tgacctaaaa tgttaccatc ttctttaaaa tcaatacctt ttaattcgat tctattaact
     3241 aaggtatcac cttcaaactt gacttcagct ctggtcttgt agttaccgtc atctttgaaa
     3301 aaaatagttc tttcttgaac ataaccttct ggcatggcag acttgaaaaa gtcatgttgt
     3361 ttcatatgat ctgggtatct agcaaaacac atcaaaccat aacctaaagt agtgactaag
     3421 gttggccatg gaactggcaa tttaccagta gtacaaataa attttaaggt caatttaccg
     3481 taagtagcat caccttcacc ttcaccggag acagaaaatt tgtgaccatt aacatcacca
     3541 tctaattcaa ccaaaattgg gacaacacca gtgaataatt cttcaccttt agatctcatG
     3601 TGTTTGTGTG TTGATAAGCA GTTGCTTGGT TTTTTATGAA AAATAGCTAG AAGGAATAAG
     3661 GGATTACAAG AGAGATGTTA CAAGAAAGAA GTAAAATAAA TTTGATTAAT ATTGCCATTA
     3721 TCAAAAGCTA TTTATATGTT GAAATCGTGG AGATCATGTG TGCCAGAAAA GGCCACAGTT
     3781 TCCGGGGAGA acatacagag cacatgctct agaccctggg tgtatataca gttatgctgt
     3841 gagtatatac agcacctaga ccctgggtgt atatacagtt atgctgtgag tatatacagc
     3901 acctagaccc tgggtgtata tacagttatg ctgtgagtat atacagcacc tagaccctgg
     3961 gtgtatatac agttatgctg tgagtatata cagcacctag accctgggtg tatatacagt
     4021 tatgctgtga gtatatacag cacctagacc ctgggtgtat atacagttat gctgtgagta
     4081 tatacagcac ctagaccctg ggtgtatata cagttatgct gtgagtatat acagcaccta
     4141 gaccctgggt gtatatacag ttatgctgtg agtatataca gcacctaggg agctcgaaaa
     4201 gaaatatagt cttcaaggtt atattataca ggtttatata ttattgcggc cgctgtttct
     4261 ccaattcgcc ctatagtgag tcgtattaca attcactggc cgtcgtttta caacgtcgtg
     4321 actgggaaaa ccctggcgtt acccaactta atcgccttgc agcacatccc cccttcgcca
     4381 gctggcgtaa tagcgaagag gcccgcaccg atcgcccttc ccaacagttg cgcagcctga
     4441 atggcgaatg gcgcgccgaa agtgggcagt gaATAAACAA TTTTCTTGTT TTCCTTCATT
     4501 TTACAAAATC tggtgTAAAT CCTCGATTCC ATTGTGATTT AAAAATAATT AATTACTGTA
     4561 TAAGATTCTA TATAGACAAT TAATTGAAAA TAGTATTACT TCTTTAACTC GCTTAGGATT
     4621 TTTTTTATTT TTTCTCTCTT TTCCGGAGAA TTGCCAAATG TTTTCACGGC CTCTTCCAAT
     4681 AATAGCTTCA TTTCTTCCAA CGCAACTACT AGTTTCCCAT TGTAAGTGGC GAAGTACTCG
     4741 CTGATATCAT CATCTTCAGA AGCTTCTTTA ATGGAAGTTG TTAAAGAATT TATAGAATTT
     4801 GTTTGGCTCA GAATATCTGA TAATTTACTT TCGCCTATTT GGAGAGCCTG ACATTTCAGT
     4861 ATTAAATCTT TCCTTAAATT ACTATACTCG CTTAGAACTT TGAGATCATT TTCCACTTCA
     4921 ACTTCCTCTT CGTCTGCTAC TTCcatctGC GGCAGCTTCA ACACATCTCC TCTGAGAGAG
     4981 ACCCAAGACA CTGCGGATCG AGACCACTAG TACCGGTCTG CAGCTCGAGG GGGGGCCCGG
     5041 TACCCAATTC GCCCTATAGT GAGTCGTATT ACGCGCGCTC ACTGGCCGTC GTTTTACAAC
     5101 GTCGTGACTG GGAAAACCCT GGCGTTACCC AACTTAATCG CCTTGCAGCA CATCCCCCTT
     5161 TCGCCAGCTG GCGTAATAGC GAAGAGGCCC GCACCGATCG CCCTTCCCAA CAGTTGCGCA
     5221 GCCTGAATGG CGAATGGCGC GNNNNNNNNN NNNNNNNNNN NNNNNNNNNN NNNNNNNNNN
     5281 NNNNNNNNNN NNNNNNNNNN NNNNNNNNNN NNNNNNNNNN NNNNNNNNNN NNNNNNNNNN
     5341 NNNNNNNNNN NNNNNNNNNN NNNNNCNNNN NNNNNNNNNN NNNNNNNNNN NNNNNNNNNN
     5401 NNNNNNNNNN NNNNNNNNNN NNNNNNNNNN NNNNNNNNNN NNNNNNNNNN NNNNNNNANN
     5461 NNNNNNNNNN NNNNNNNNNN NNNNNNNNNN NNNNNNNNNN NNNNNNNCCT TTGACGTTGG
     5521 AGTCCACGTT CTTTAATAGT GGACTCTTGT TCCAAACTGG AACAACACTC AACCCTATCT
     5581 CGGTCTATTC TTTTGATTTA TAAGGGATTT TGCCGATTTC GGCCTATTGG TTAAAAAATG
     5641 AGCTGATTTA ACAAAAATTT AACGCGAATT TTAACAAAAT ATTAACGTTT ACAATTTCCT
     5701 GATGCGGTAT TTTCTCCTTA CGCATCTGTG CGGTATTTCA CACCGCATAG GGTAATAACT
     5761 GATATAATTA AATTGAAGCT CTAATTTGTG AGTTTAGTAT ACATGCATTT ACTTATAATA
     5821 CAGTTTTTTA GTTTTGCTGG CCGCATCTTC TCAAATATGC TTCCCAGCCT GCTTTTCTGT
     5881 AACGTTCACC CTCTACCTTA GCATCCCTTC CCTTTGCAAA TAGTCCTCTT CCAACAATAA
     5941 TAATGTCAGA TCCTGTAGAC ACCACATCAT CCACGGTTCT ATACTGTTGA CCCAATGCGT
     6001 CACCCTTGTC ATCTAAACCC ACACCGGGTG TCATAATCAA CCAATCGTAA CCTTCATCTC
     6061 TTCCACCCAT GTCTCTTTGA GCAATAAAGC CGATAACAAA ATCTTTGTCG CTCTTCGCAA
     6121 TGTCAACAGT ACCCTTAGTA TATTCTCCAG TAGATAGGGA GCCCTTGCAT GACAATTCTG
     6181 CTAACATCAA AAGGCCTCTA GGTTCCTTTG TTACTTCTTC TGCCGCCTGC TTCAAACCGC
     6241 TAACAATACC TGGGCCCACC ACACCGTGTG CATTCGTAAT GTCTGCCCAT TCTGCTATTC
     6301 TGTATACACC CGCAGAGTAC TGCAATTTGA CTGTATTACC AATGTCAGCA AATTTTCTGT
     6361 CTTCGAAGAG TAAAAAATTG TACTTGGCGG ATAATGCCTT TAGCGGCTTA ACTGTGCCCT
     6421 CCATGGAAAA ATCAGTCAAG ATATCCACAT GTGTTTTTAG TAAACAAATT TTGGGACCTA
     6481 ATGCTTCAAC TAACTCCAGT AATTCCTTGG TGGTACGAAC ATCCAATGAA GCACACAAGT
     6541 TTGTTTGCTT TTCGTGCATG ATATTAAATA GCTTGGCAGC AACAGGACTA GGATGAGTAG
     6601 CAGCACGTTC CTTATATGTA GCTTTCGACA TGATTTATCT TCGTTTCCTG CAGGTTTTTG
     6661 TTCTGTGCAG TTGGGTTAAG AATACTGGGC AATTTCATGT TTCTTCAACA CTACATATGC
     6721 GTATATATAC CAATCTAAGT CTGTGCTCCT TCCTTCGTTC TTCCTTCTGT TCGGAGATTA
     6781 CCGAATCAAA AAAATTTCAA AGAAACCGAA ATCAAAAAAA AGAATAAAAA AAAAATGATG
     6841 AATTGAATTG AAAAGCTGTG GTATGGTGCA CTCTCAGTAC AATCTGCTCT GATGCCGCAT
     6901 AGTTAAGCCA GCCCCGACAC CCGCCAACAC CCGCTGACGC GCCCTGACGG GCTTGTCTGC
     6961 TCCCGGCATC CGCTTACAGA CAAGCTGTGA CAATCTCCGG GAGCTGCATG TGTCAGAGGT
     7021 TTTCACCGTC ATCACCGAAA CGCGCGAGAT TAAAGGGCCT CGTGATACGC CTATTTTTAT
     7081 AGGTTAATGT CATGATAATA ATGGTTTCTT AGGACGGATC GCTTGCCTGT AACTTACACG
     7141 CGCCTCGTAT CTTTTAATGA TGGAATAATT TGGGAATTTA CTCTGTGTTT ATTTATTTTT
     7201 ATGTTTTGTA TTTGGATTTT AGAAAGTAAA TAAAGAAGGT AGAAGAGTTA CGGAATGAAG
     7261 AAAAAAAAAT AAACAAAGGT TTAAAAAATT TCAACAAAAA GCGTACTTTA CATATATATT
     7321 TATTAGACAA GAAAAGCAGA TTAAATAGAT ATACATTCGA TTAACGATAA GTAAAATGTA
     7381 AAATCACAGG ATTTTCGTGT GTGGTCTTCT ACACAGACAA GATGAAACAA TTCGGCATTA
     7441 ATACCTGAGA GCAGGAAGAG CAAGATAAAA GGTAGTATTT GTTGGCGATC CCCCTAGAGT
     7501 CTTTTACATC TTCGGAAAAC AAAAACTATT TTTTCTTTAA TTTCTTTTTT TACTTTCTAT
     7561 TTTTAATTTA TATATTTATA TTAAAAAATT TAAATTATAA TTATTTTTAT AGCACGTGAT
     7621 GAAAAGGACC CAGGTGGCAC TTTTCGGGGA AATGTGCGCG GAACCCCTAT TTGTTTATTT
     7681 TTCTAAATAC ATTCAAATAT GTATCCGCTC ATGAGACAAT AACCCTGATA AATGCTTCAA
     7741 TAATATTGAA AAAGGAAGAG TATGAGTATT CAACATTTCC GTGTCGCCCT TATTCCCTTT
     7801 TTTGCGGCAT TTTGCCTTCC TGTTTTTGCT CACCCAGAAA CGCTGGTGAA AGTAAAAGAT
     7861 GCTGAAGATC AGTTGGGTGC ACGAGTGGGT TAC
//
