# Supplementary material for: Dual-channel optogenetics in yeast for multiplexed light-based control of cellular processes and pathways
Source: Nat Commun. 2026 May 22;17:6742. doi: 10.1038/s41467-026-73399-0 (PMC13385801; doi:10.1038/s41467-026-73399-0)
Supplement: Supplementary file 6 — Source Data [file 41467_2026_73399_MOESM6_ESM.zip › Source Data File/Annotated sequences/plexeno-mcitrine_ura.gb]

LOCUS       pLexENO-mCitrine_Ura    7332 bp ds-DNA     circular     06-APR-2026
DEFINITION  .
FEATURES             Location/Qualifiers
     rep_origin      900..1487
                     /label="ori"
     misc_feature    1488..1990
                     /label="CEN_bb2"
     promoter        1811..1816
                     /label="lac promoter"
     promoter        1817..1834
                     /label="lac promoter"
     promoter        1835..1841
                     /label="lac promoter"
     protein_bind    1849..1865
                     /label="lac operator"
     primer_bind     1873..1889
                     /label="M13 rev"
     promoter        1910..1928
                     /label="T3 promoter"
     primer          1939..1963
                     /label="iLight2_ins_fwd"
                     /note="sequence: ttgcgcagcctgaatggcgatggagctccaccgcggtggcggccg"
     primer          complement(1961..2010)
                     /label="CEN_bb_rvs3"
                     /note="sequence: catcgtcgctctcatcatcgCCGAGACCTCTAGACCCGGGGAATTCGCGG"
     primer          1971..2012
                     /label="Citrine_fwd"
                     /note="sequence: CCCGGGTCTAGAGGTCTCGGcgatgatgagagcgacgatgag"
     misc_feature    1991..3036
                     /label="mCitrine"
     terminator      complement(2032..2281)
                     /label="CYC1 terminator"
                     /note="transcription terminator for CYC1"
                     /gene="S. cerevisiae CYC1"
     primer_bind     2247..2265
                     /label="CYC1"
                     /note="CYC1 transcription termination signal, reverse primer"
     primer          2312..2337
                     /label="citct_rvs"
                     /note="sequence: AAACAAGAAAATTGTTTATGttaggatcctttgtacaattcatcc"
     primer          complement(3012..3038)
                     /label="citct_fwd"
                     /note="sequence: TACAACAAATATAAAACATGatgagatctaaaggtgaagaattattc"
     primer          complement(3014..3058)
                     /label="ENO_bb_rvs"
                     /note="sequence: GCTTATCAACACACAAACACatgagatctaaaggtgaagaattat"
     primer          3019..3063
                     /label="eno_ins_fwd"
                     /note="sequence: tcttcacctttagatctcatGTGTTTGTGTGTTGATAAGCAGTTG"
     misc_feature    3039..3229
                     /label="ENOcp"
     primer          complement(3205..3249)
                     /label="eno_ins_rvs"
                     /note="sequence: agagcatgtgctctgtatgtTCTCCCCGGAAACTGTGGCCTTTTC"
     primer          3210..3254
                     /label="Eno_bb_fwd"
                     /note="sequence: GGCCACAGTTTCCGGGGAGAacatacagagcacatgctctagacc"
     misc_feature    complement(3247..3615)
                     /label="Addgene #58435"
     misc_feature    complement(3248..3262)
                     /label="LexA binding site"
     misc_feature    complement(3252..3615)
                     /label="Insulator (DEG1 termination sequence) + 8 copies of LexA binding sites"
     misc_feature    complement(3295..3309)
                     /label="LexA binding site"
     misc_feature    complement(3342..3356)
                     /label="LexA binding site"
     misc_feature    complement(3389..3403)
                     /label="LexA binding site"
     misc_feature    complement(3436..3450)
                     /label="LexA binding site"
     misc_feature    complement(3483..3497)
                     /label="LexA binding site"
     misc_feature    complement(3530..3544)
                     /label="LexA binding site"
     misc_feature    complement(3577..3591)
                     /label="LexA binding site"
     misc_feature    3616..3708
                     /label="Lex8frag"
     primer          complement(3690..3708)
                     /label="red_lex_rvs2"
                     /note="sequence: tggagctccaattcgccctagcgaattggagaaacagcg"
     promoter        complement(3709..3727)
                     /label="T7 promoter"
                     /note="promoter for bacteriophage T7 RNA polymerase"
     primer_bind     complement(3734..3750)
                     /label="M13 fwd"
                     /note="common sequencing primer, one of multiple similar variants"
     primer_bind     complement(3734..3751)
                     /label="M13 Forward"
                     /note="In lacZ gene. Also called M13-F20 or M13 (-21) Forward"
     primer_bind     complement(3743..3765)
                     /label="M13/pUC Forward"
                     /note="In lacZ gene"
     primer          complement(3862..3886)
                     /label="iLight2_bb_rvs"
                     /note="sequence: gccaccgcggtggagctccatcgccattcaggctgcgcaactgtt"
     primer          complement(3871..3914)
                     /label="lex8_rvs3"
                     /note="sequence: TATtcactgcccactttcggcgcgccattcgccattcaggctgc"
     primer          3875..3924
                     /label="CEN_bb3_fwd"
                     /note="sequence: cctgaatggcgaatggcgcgccgaaagtgggcagtgaATAAACAATTTTC"
     primer          3887..3911
                     /label="iLight2_bb_fwd"
                     /note="sequence: cttatcctcgagacaggcccatggcgcgccgaaagtgggcagtga"
     misc_feature    3895..1487
                     /label="CEN_bb"
     misc_feature    3895..3896
                     /label="NLS+linker\from\pQP-T2A\(#102583)"
                     /vntifkey=21
     CDS             3895..3896
                     /label="iLIGHTLex"
                     /translation=""
     CDS             3895..3896
                     /translation=""
     terminator      3912..4407
                     /label="RPP2Bt"
     primer          complement(4389..4417)
                     /label="reptet_tuq_rvs"
                     /note="sequence: CGCTCCAATTAGATGTGTTGAAGCTGCCG"
     promoter        complement(4492..4510)
                     /label="T7 promoter"
     primer_bind     complement(4520..4536)
                     /label="M13 fwd"
     primer          complement(4648..4672)
                     /label="iLight2_bb_rvs"
                     /note="sequence: gccaccgcggtggagctccatcgccattcaggctgcgcaactgtt"
     rep_origin      4681..5136
                     /label="f1 ori"
     CDS             complement(5267..6070)
                     /label="URA3"
     promoter        complement(6071..6286)
                     /label="URA3 promoter"
     misc_feature    6556..7059
                     /label="CEN/ARS"
     promoter        7096..7200
                     /label="AmpR promoter"
     CDS             7201..7269
                     /label="AmpR"
     primer          7258..7282
                     /label="amp_50_rvs"
                     /note="sequence: CCTGTTTTTGCTCACCCAGAAACGC"
     CDS             7270..729
                     /label="AmpR"
     primer          7273..7292
                     /label="amp_fwd"
                     /note="sequence: CCAGAAACGCTGGTGAAAGT"
     primer          complement(7273..7292)
                     /label="amp_rvs"
                     /note="sequence: ACTTTCACCAGCGTTTCTGG"
     primer          complement(7283..7307)
                     /label="amp_50_fwd"
                     /note="sequence: TCTTCAGCATCTTTTACTTTCACCA"
ORIGIN
        1 ATCGAACTGG ATCTCAACAG CGGTAAGATC CTTGAGAGTT TTCGCCCCGA AGAACGTTTT
       61 CCAATGATGA GCACTTTTAA AGTTCTGCTA TGTGGCGCGG TATTATCCCG TATTGACGCC
      121 GGGCAAGAGC AACTCGGTCG CCGCATACAC TATTCTCAGA ATGACTTGGT TGAGTACTCA
      181 CCAGTCACAG AAAAGCATCT TACGGATGGC ATGACAGTAA GAGAATTATG CAGTGCTGCC
      241 ATAACCATGA GTGATAACAC TGCGGCCAAC TTACTTCTGA CAACGATCGG AGGACCGAAG
      301 GAGCTAACCG CTTTTTTGCA CAACATGGGG GATCATGTAA CTCGCCTTGA TCGTTGGGAA
      361 CCGGAGCTGA ATGAAGCCAT ACCAAACGAC GAGCGTGACA CCACGATGCC TGTAGCAATG
      421 GCAACAACGT TGCGCAAACT ATTAACTGGC GAACTACTTA CTCTAGCTTC CCGGCAACAA
      481 TTAATAGACT GGATGGAGGC GGATAAAGTT GCAGGACCAC TTCTGCGCTC GGCCCTTCCG
      541 GCTGGCTGGT TTATTGCTGA TAAATCTGGA GCCGGTGAGC GTGGTAGTCG CGGTATCATT
      601 GCAGCACTGG GGCCAGATGG TAAGCCCTCC CGTATCGTAG TTATCTACAC GACGGGGAGT
      661 CAGGCAACTA TGGATGAACG AAATAGACAG ATCGCTGAGA TAGGTGCCTC ACTGATTAAG
      721 CATTGGTAAC TGTCAGACCA AGTTTACTCA TATATACTTT AGATTGATTT AAAACTTCAT
      781 TTTTAATTTA AAAGGATCTA GGTGAAGATC CTTTTTGATA ATCTCATGAC CAAAATCCCT
      841 TAACGTGAGT TTTCGTTCCA CTGAGCGTCA GACCCCGTAG AAAAGATCAA AGGATCTTCT
      901 TGAGATCCTT TTTTTCTGCG CGTAATCTGC TGCTTGCAAA CAAAAAAACC ACCGCTACCA
      961 GCGGTGGTTT GTTTGCCGGA TCAAGAGCTA CCAACTCTTT TTCCGAAGGT AACTGGCTTC
     1021 AGCAGAGCGC AGATACCAAA TACTGTCCTT CTAGTGTAGC CGTAGTTAGG CCACCACTTC
     1081 AAGAACTCTG TAGCACCGCC TACATACCTC GCTCTGCTAA TCCTGTTACC AGTGGCTGCT
     1141 GCCAGTGGCG ATAAGTCGTG TCTTACCGGG TTGGACTCAA GACGATAGTT ACCGGATAAG
     1201 GCGCAGCGGT CGGGCTGAAC GGGGGGTTCG TGCACACAGC CCAGCTTGGA GCGAACGACC
     1261 TACACCGAAC TGAGATACCT ACAGCGTGAG CTATGAGAAA GCGCCACGCT TCCCGAAGGG
     1321 AGAAAGGCGG ACAGGTATCC GGTAAGCGGC AGGGTCGGAA CAGGAGAGCG CACGAGGGAG
     1381 CTTCCAGGGG GAAACGCCTG GTATCTTTAT AGTCCTGTCG GGTTTCGCCA CCTCTGACTT
     1441 GAGCGTCGAT TTTTGTGATG CTCGTCAGGG GGGCGGAGCC TATGGAAAAC GCCAGCAACG
     1501 CGGCCTTTTT ACGGTTCCTG GCCTTTTGCT GGCCTTTTGC TCACATGTTC TTTCCTGCGT
     1561 TATCCCCTGA TTCTGTGGAT AACCGTATTA CCGCCTTTGA GTGAGCTGAT ACCGCTCGCC
     1621 GCAGCCGAAC GACCGAGCGC AGCGAGTCAG TGAGCGAGGA AGCGGAAGAG CGCCCAATAC
     1681 GCAAACCGCC TCTCCCCGCG CGTTGGCCGA TTCATTAATG CAGCTGGCAC GACAGGTTTC
     1741 CCGACTGGAA AGCGGGCAGT GAGCGCAACG CAATTAATGT GAGTTACCTC ACTCATTAGG
     1801 CACCCCAGGC TTTACACTTT ATGCTTCCGG CTCCTATGTT GTGTGGAATT GTGAGCGGAT
     1861 AACAATTTCA CACAGGAAAC AGCTATGACC ATGATTACGC CAAGCGCGCA ATTAACCCTC
     1921 ACTAAAGGGA ACAAAAGCTG GAGCTCCACC GCGGTGGCGG CCGCGAATTC CCCGGGTCTA
     1981 GAGGTCTCGG cgatgatgag agcgacgatg agagtgtaaa ctgcgaacct tgcaaattaa
     2041 agccttcgag cgtcccaaaa ccttctcaag caaggttttc agtataatgt tacatgcgta
     2101 cacgcgtttg tacagaaaaa aaagaaaaat ttgaaatata aataacgttc ttaatactaa
     2161 cataactatt aaaaaaaata aatagggacc tagacttcag gttgtctaac tccttccttt
     2221 tcggttagag cggatgtggg aggagggcgt gaatgtaagc gtgacataac taattacatg
     2281 atatagacaa aggaaaaggg gcctgtctcg agttaggatc ctttgtacaa ttcatccata
     2341 ccatgggtaa taccagcagc agtaacaaat tctaacaaga ccatgtggtc tctcttttcg
     2401 tttggatctt tggataactt agattgatag gataagtaat ggttgtctgg taacaagact
     2461 ggaccatcac caattggagt attttgttga taatggtcag ctaattgaac agaaccatct
     2521 tcaatgttgt gtctaatttt gaagttaact ttgataccat tcttttgttt gtcagccatg
     2581 atgtaaacat tgtgagagtt atagttgtat tccaatttgt gacctaaaat gttaccatct
     2641 tctttaaaat caataccttt taattcgatt ctattaacta aggtatcacc ttcaaacttg
     2701 acttcagctc tggtcttgta gttaccgtca tctttgaaaa aaatagttct ttcttgaaca
     2761 taaccttctg gcatggcaga cttgaaaaag tcatgttgtt tcatatgatc tgggtatcta
     2821 gcaaaacaca tcaaaccata acctaaagta gtgactaagg ttggccatgg aactggcaat
     2881 ttaccagtag tacaaataaa ttttaaggtc aatttaccgt aagtagcatc accttcacct
     2941 tcaccggaga cagaaaattt gtgaccatta acatcaccat ctaattcaac caaaattggg
     3001 acaacaccag tgaataattc ttcaccttta gatctcatGT GTTTGTGTGT TGATAAGCAG
     3061 TTGCTTGGTT TTTTATGAAA AATAGCTAGA AGGAATAAGG GATTACAAGA GAGATGTTAC
     3121 AAGAAAGAAG TAAAATAAAT TTGATTAATA TTGCCATTAT CAAAAGCTAT TTATATGTTG
     3181 AAATCGTGGA GATCATGTGT GCCAGAAAAG GCCACAGTTT CCGGGGAGAa catacagagc
     3241 acatgctcta gaccctgggt gtatatacag ttatgctgtg agtatataca gcacctagac
     3301 cctgggtgta tatacagtta tgctgtgagt atatacagca cctagaccct gggtgtatat
     3361 acagttatgc tgtgagtata tacagcacct agaccctggg tgtatataca gttatgctgt
     3421 gagtatatac agcacctaga ccctgggtgt atatacagtt atgctgtgag tatatacagc
     3481 acctagaccc tgggtgtata tacagttatg ctgtgagtat atacagcacc tagaccctgg
     3541 gtgtatatac agttatgctg tgagtatata cagcacctag accctgggtg tatatacagt
     3601 tatgctgtga gtatatacag cacctaggga gctcgaaaag aaatatagtc ttcaaggtta
     3661 tattatacag gtttatatat tattgcggcc gctgtttctc caattcgccc tatagtgagt
     3721 cgtattacaa ttcactggcc gtcgttttac aacgtcgtga ctgggaaaac cctggcgtta
     3781 cccaacttaa tcgccttgca gcacatcccc ccttcgccag ctggcgtaat agcgaagagg
     3841 cccgcaccga tcgcccttcc caacagttgc gcagcctgaa tggcgaatgg cgcgccgaaa
     3901 gtgggcagtg aATAAACAAT TTTCTTGTTT TCCTTCATTT TACAAAATCt ggtgTAAATC
     3961 CTCGATTCCA TTGTGATTTA AAAATAATTA ATTACTGTAT AAGATTCTAT ATAGACAATT
     4021 AATTGAAAAT AGTATTACTT CTTTAACTCG CTTAGGATTT TTTTTATTTT TTCTCTCTTT
     4081 TCCGGAGAAT TGCCAAATGT TTTCACGGCC TCTTCCAATA ATAGCTTCAT TTCTTCCAAC
     4141 GCAACTACTA GTTTCCCATT GTAAGTGGCG AAGTACTCGC TGATATCATC ATCTTCAGAA
     4201 GCTTCTTTAA TGGAAGTTGT TAAAGAATTT ATAGAATTTG TTTGGCTCAG AATATCTGAT
     4261 AATTTACTTT CGCCTATTTG GAGAGCCTGA CATTTCAGTA TTAAATCTTT CCTTAAATTA
     4321 CTATACTCGC TTAGAACTTT GAGATCATTT TCCACTTCAA CTTCCTCTTC GTCTGCTACT
     4381 TCcatctGCG GCAGCTTCAA CACATCTCCT CTGAGAGAGA CCCAAGACAC TGCGGATCGA
     4441 GACCACTAGT ACCGGTCTGC AGCTCGAGGG GGGGCCCGGT ACCCAATTCG CCCTATAGTG
     4501 AGTCGTATTA CGCGCGCTCA CTGGCCGTCG TTTTACAACG TCGTGACTGG GAAAACCCTG
     4561 GCGTTACCCA ACTTAATCGC CTTGCAGCAC ATCCCCCTTT CGCCAGCTGG CGTAATAGCG
     4621 AAGAGGCCCG CACCGATCGC CCTTCCCAAC AGTTGCGCAG CCTGAATGGC GAATGGCGCG
     4681 NNNNNNNNNN NNNNNNNNNN NNNNNNNNNN NNNNNNNNNN NNNNNNNNNN NNNNNNNNNN
     4741 NNNNNNNNNN NNNNNNNNNN NNNNNNNNNN NNNNNNNNNN NNNNNNNNNN NNNNNNNNNN
     4801 NNNNCNNNNN NNNNNNNNNN NNNNNNNNNN NNNNNNNNNN NNNNNNNNNN NNNNNNNNNN
     4861 NNNNNNNNNN NNNNNNNNNN NNNNNNNNNN NNNNNNANNN NNNNNNNNNN NNNNNNNNNN
     4921 NNNNNNNNNN NNNNNNNNNN NNNNNNCCTT TGACGTTGGA GTCCACGTTC TTTAATAGTG
     4981 GACTCTTGTT CCAAACTGGA ACAACACTCA ACCCTATCTC GGTCTATTCT TTTGATTTAT
     5041 AAGGGATTTT GCCGATTTCG GCCTATTGGT TAAAAAATGA GCTGATTTAA CAAAAATTTA
     5101 ACGCGAATTT TAACAAAATA TTAACGTTTA CAATTTCCTG ATGCGGTATT TTCTCCTTAC
     5161 GCATCTGTGC GGTATTTCAC ACCGCATAGG GTAATAACTG ATATAATTAA ATTGAAGCTC
     5221 TAATTTGTGA GTTTAGTATA CATGCATTTA CTTATAATAC AGTTTTTTAG TTTTGCTGGC
     5281 CGCATCTTCT CAAATATGCT TCCCAGCCTG CTTTTCTGTA ACGTTCACCC TCTACCTTAG
     5341 CATCCCTTCC CTTTGCAAAT AGTCCTCTTC CAACAATAAT AATGTCAGAT CCTGTAGACA
     5401 CCACATCATC CACGGTTCTA TACTGTTGAC CCAATGCGTC ACCCTTGTCA TCTAAACCCA
     5461 CACCGGGTGT CATAATCAAC CAATCGTAAC CTTCATCTCT TCCACCCATG TCTCTTTGAG
     5521 CAATAAAGCC GATAACAAAA TCTTTGTCGC TCTTCGCAAT GTCAACAGTA CCCTTAGTAT
     5581 ATTCTCCAGT AGATAGGGAG CCCTTGCATG ACAATTCTGC TAACATCAAA AGGCCTCTAG
     5641 GTTCCTTTGT TACTTCTTCT GCCGCCTGCT TCAAACCGCT AACAATACCT GGGCCCACCA
     5701 CACCGTGTGC ATTCGTAATG TCTGCCCATT CTGCTATTCT GTATACACCC GCAGAGTACT
     5761 GCAATTTGAC TGTATTACCA ATGTCAGCAA ATTTTCTGTC TTCGAAGAGT AAAAAATTGT
     5821 ACTTGGCGGA TAATGCCTTT AGCGGCTTAA CTGTGCCCTC CATGGAAAAA TCAGTCAAGA
     5881 TATCCACATG TGTTTTTAGT AAACAAATTT TGGGACCTAA TGCTTCAACT AACTCCAGTA
     5941 ATTCCTTGGT GGTACGAACA TCCAATGAAG CACACAAGTT TGTTTGCTTT TCGTGCATGA
     6001 TATTAAATAG CTTGGCAGCA ACAGGACTAG GATGAGTAGC AGCACGTTCC TTATATGTAG
     6061 CTTTCGACAT GATTTATCTT CGTTTCCTGC AGGTTTTTGT TCTGTGCAGT TGGGTTAAGA
     6121 ATACTGGGCA ATTTCATGTT TCTTCAACAC TACATATGCG TATATATACC AATCTAAGTC
     6181 TGTGCTCCTT CCTTCGTTCT TCCTTCTGTT CGGAGATTAC CGAATCAAAA AAATTTCAAA
     6241 GAAACCGAAA TCAAAAAAAA GAATAAAAAA AAAATGATGA ATTGAATTGA AAAGCTGTGG
     6301 TATGGTGCAC TCTCAGTACA ATCTGCTCTG ATGCCGCATA GTTAAGCCAG CCCCGACACC
     6361 CGCCAACACC CGCTGACGCG CCCTGACGGG CTTGTCTGCT CCCGGCATCC GCTTACAGAC
     6421 AAGCTGTGAC AATCTCCGGG AGCTGCATGT GTCAGAGGTT TTCACCGTCA TCACCGAAAC
     6481 GCGCGAGATT AAAGGGCCTC GTGATACGCC TATTTTTATA GGTTAATGTC ATGATAATAA
     6541 TGGTTTCTTA GGACGGATCG CTTGCCTGTA ACTTACACGC GCCTCGTATC TTTTAATGAT
     6601 GGAATAATTT GGGAATTTAC TCTGTGTTTA TTTATTTTTA TGTTTTGTAT TTGGATTTTA
     6661 GAAAGTAAAT AAAGAAGGTA GAAGAGTTAC GGAATGAAGA AAAAAAAATA AACAAAGGTT
     6721 TAAAAAATTT CAACAAAAAG CGTACTTTAC ATATATATTT ATTAGACAAG AAAAGCAGAT
     6781 TAAATAGATA TACATTCGAT TAACGATAAG TAAAATGTAA AATCACAGGA TTTTCGTGTG
     6841 TGGTCTTCTA CACAGACAAG ATGAAACAAT TCGGCATTAA TACCTGAGAG CAGGAAGAGC
     6901 AAGATAAAAG GTAGTATTTG TTGGCGATCC CCCTAGAGTC TTTTACATCT TCGGAAAACA
     6961 AAAACTATTT TTTCTTTAAT TTCTTTTTTT ACTTTCTATT TTTAATTTAT ATATTTATAT
     7021 TAAAAAATTT AAATTATAAT TATTTTTATA GCACGTGATG AAAAGGACCC AGGTGGCACT
     7081 TTTCGGGGAA ATGTGCGCGG AACCCCTATT TGTTTATTTT TCTAAATACA TTCAAATATG
     7141 TATCCGCTCA TGAGACAATA ACCCTGATAA ATGCTTCAAT AATATTGAAA AAGGAAGAGT
     7201 ATGAGTATTC AACATTTCCG TGTCGCCCTT ATTCCCTTTT TTGCGGCATT TTGCCTTCCT
     7261 GTTTTTGCTC ACCCAGAAAC GCTGGTGAAA GTAAAAGATG CTGAAGATCA GTTGGGTGCA
     7321 CGAGTGGGTT AC
//
