# Supplementary material for: Dual-channel optogenetics in yeast for multiplexed light-based control of cellular processes and pathways
Source: Nat Commun. 2026 May 22;17:6742. doi: 10.1038/s41467-026-73399-0 (PMC13385801; doi:10.1038/s41467-026-73399-0)
Supplement: Supplementary file 6 — Source Data [file 41467_2026_73399_MOESM6_ESM.zip › Source Data File/Annotated sequences/plexpgk-mcitrine_ura.gb]

LOCUS       pLexPGK-mCitrine_Ura    7332 bp ds-DNA     circular     06-APR-2026
DEFINITION  .
FEATURES             Location/Qualifiers
     rep_origin      900..1487
                     /label="ori"
     misc_feature    1488..1990
                     /label="CEN_bb2"
     promoter        1811..1816
                     /label="lac promoter"
     promoter        1817..1834
                     /label="lac promoter"
     promoter        1835..1841
                     /label="lac promoter"
     protein_bind    1849..1865
                     /label="lac operator"
     primer_bind     1873..1889
                     /label="M13 rev"
     promoter        1910..1928
                     /label="T3 promoter"
     primer          1939..1963
                     /label="iLight2_ins_fwd"
                     /note="sequence: ttgcgcagcctgaatggcgatggagctccaccgcggtggcggccg"
     primer          complement(1961..2010)
                     /label="CEN_bb_rvs3"
                     /note="sequence: catcgtcgctctcatcatcgCCGAGACCTCTAGACCCGGGGAATTCGCGG"
     primer          1971..2012
                     /label="Citrine_fwd"
                     /note="sequence: CCCGGGTCTAGAGGTCTCGGcgatgatgagagcgacgatgag"
     misc_feature    1991..3036
                     /label="mCitrine"
     terminator      complement(2032..2281)
                     /label="CYC1 terminator"
                     /note="transcription terminator for CYC1"
                     /gene="S. cerevisiae CYC1"
     primer_bind     2247..2265
                     /label="CYC1"
                     /note="CYC1 transcription termination signal, reverse primer"
     primer          complement(3009..3058)
                     /label="pgk_bb_rvs"
                     /note="sequence: TATCTACTTTTTACAACAAAatgagatctaaaggtgaagaattattcact"
     primer          3019..3068
                     /label="pgk_ins_fwd"
                     /note="sequence: tcttcacctttagatctcatTTTGTTGTAAAAAGTAGATAATTACTTCCT"
     misc_feature    complement(3039..3229)
                     /label="PGKcp"
     primer          complement(3205..3249)
                     /label="PGK_ins_rvs"
                     /note="sequence: agagcatgtgctctgtatgtAAGGGGGTGGTTTAGTTTAGTAGAA"
     primer          3210..3254
                     /label="PGK_bb_fwd"
                     /note="sequence: CTAAACTAAACCACCCCCTTacatacagagcacatgctctagacc"
     misc_feature    complement(3247..3615)
                     /label="Addgene #58435"
     misc_feature    complement(3248..3262)
                     /label="LexA binding site"
     misc_feature    complement(3252..3615)
                     /label="Insulator (DEG1 termination sequence) + 8 copies of LexA binding sites"
     misc_feature    complement(3295..3309)
                     /label="LexA binding site"
     misc_feature    complement(3342..3356)
                     /label="LexA binding site"
     misc_feature    complement(3389..3403)
                     /label="LexA binding site"
     misc_feature    complement(3436..3450)
                     /label="LexA binding site"
     misc_feature    complement(3483..3497)
                     /label="LexA binding site"
     misc_feature    complement(3530..3544)
                     /label="LexA binding site"
     misc_feature    complement(3577..3591)
                     /label="LexA binding site"
     misc_feature    3616..3708
                     /label="Lex8frag"
     primer          complement(3690..3708)
                     /label="red_lex_rvs2"
                     /note="sequence: tggagctccaattcgccctagcgaattggagaaacagcg"
     promoter        complement(3709..3727)
                     /label="T7 promoter"
                     /note="promoter for bacteriophage T7 RNA polymerase"
     primer_bind     complement(3734..3750)
                     /label="M13 fwd"
                     /note="common sequencing primer, one of multiple similar variants"
     primer_bind     complement(3734..3751)
                     /label="M13 Forward"
                     /note="In lacZ gene. Also called M13-F20 or M13 (-21) Forward"
     primer_bind     complement(3743..3765)
                     /label="M13/pUC Forward"
                     /note="In lacZ gene"
     primer          complement(3862..3886)
                     /label="iLight2_bb_rvs"
                     /note="sequence: gccaccgcggtggagctccatcgccattcaggctgcgcaactgtt"
     primer          complement(3871..3914)
                     /label="lex8_rvs3"
                     /note="sequence: TATtcactgcccactttcggcgcgccattcgccattcaggctgc"
     primer          3875..3924
                     /label="CEN_bb3_fwd"
                     /note="sequence: cctgaatggcgaatggcgcgccgaaagtgggcagtgaATAAACAATTTTC"
     primer          3887..3911
                     /label="iLight2_bb_fwd"
                     /note="sequence: cttatcctcgagacaggcccatggcgcgccgaaagtgggcagtga"
     misc_feature    3895..1487
                     /label="CEN_bb"
     misc_feature    3895..3896
                     /label="NLS+linker\from\pQP-T2A\(#102583)"
                     /vntifkey=21
     CDS             3895..3896
                     /translation=""
     CDS             3895..3896
                     /label="iLIGHTLex"
                     /translation=""
     terminator      3912..4407
                     /label="RPP2Bt"
     primer          complement(4389..4417)
                     /label="reptet_tuq_rvs"
                     /note="sequence: CGCTCCAATTAGATGTGTTGAAGCTGCCG"
     promoter        complement(4492..4510)
                     /label="T7 promoter"
     primer_bind     complement(4520..4536)
                     /label="M13 fwd"
     primer          complement(4648..4672)
                     /label="iLight2_bb_rvs"
                     /note="sequence: gccaccgcggtggagctccatcgccattcaggctgcgcaactgtt"
     rep_origin      4681..5136
                     /label="f1 ori"
     CDS             complement(5267..6070)
                     /label="URA3"
     promoter        complement(6071..6286)
                     /label="URA3 promoter"
     misc_feature    6556..7059
                     /label="CEN/ARS"
     promoter        7096..7200
                     /label="AmpR promoter"
     CDS             7201..7269
                     /label="AmpR"
     primer          7258..7282
                     /label="amp_50_rvs"
                     /note="sequence: CCTGTTTTTGCTCACCCAGAAACGC"
     CDS             7270..729
                     /label="AmpR"
     primer          7273..7292
                     /label="amp_fwd"
                     /note="sequence: CCAGAAACGCTGGTGAAAGT"
     primer          complement(7273..7292)
                     /label="amp_rvs"
                     /note="sequence: ACTTTCACCAGCGTTTCTGG"
     primer          complement(7283..7307)
                     /label="amp_50_fwd"
                     /note="sequence: TCTTCAGCATCTTTTACTTTCACCA"
ORIGIN
        1 ATCGAACTGG ATCTCAACAG CGGTAAGATC CTTGAGAGTT TTCGCCCCGA AGAACGTTTT
       61 CCAATGATGA GCACTTTTAA AGTTCTGCTA TGTGGCGCGG TATTATCCCG TATTGACGCC
      121 GGGCAAGAGC AACTCGGTCG CCGCATACAC TATTCTCAGA ATGACTTGGT TGAGTACTCA
      181 CCAGTCACAG AAAAGCATCT TACGGATGGC ATGACAGTAA GAGAATTATG CAGTGCTGCC
      241 ATAACCATGA GTGATAACAC TGCGGCCAAC TTACTTCTGA CAACGATCGG AGGACCGAAG
      301 GAGCTAACCG CTTTTTTGCA CAACATGGGG GATCATGTAA CTCGCCTTGA TCGTTGGGAA
      361 CCGGAGCTGA ATGAAGCCAT ACCAAACGAC GAGCGTGACA CCACGATGCC TGTAGCAATG
      421 GCAACAACGT TGCGCAAACT ATTAACTGGC GAACTACTTA CTCTAGCTTC CCGGCAACAA
      481 TTAATAGACT GGATGGAGGC GGATAAAGTT GCAGGACCAC TTCTGCGCTC GGCCCTTCCG
      541 GCTGGCTGGT TTATTGCTGA TAAATCTGGA GCCGGTGAGC GTGGTAGTCG CGGTATCATT
      601 GCAGCACTGG GGCCAGATGG TAAGCCCTCC CGTATCGTAG TTATCTACAC GACGGGGAGT
      661 CAGGCAACTA TGGATGAACG AAATAGACAG ATCGCTGAGA TAGGTGCCTC ACTGATTAAG
      721 CATTGGTAAC TGTCAGACCA AGTTTACTCA TATATACTTT AGATTGATTT AAAACTTCAT
      781 TTTTAATTTA AAAGGATCTA GGTGAAGATC CTTTTTGATA ATCTCATGAC CAAAATCCCT
      841 TAACGTGAGT TTTCGTTCCA CTGAGCGTCA GACCCCGTAG AAAAGATCAA AGGATCTTCT
      901 TGAGATCCTT TTTTTCTGCG CGTAATCTGC TGCTTGCAAA CAAAAAAACC ACCGCTACCA
      961 GCGGTGGTTT GTTTGCCGGA TCAAGAGCTA CCAACTCTTT TTCCGAAGGT AACTGGCTTC
     1021 AGCAGAGCGC AGATACCAAA TACTGTCCTT CTAGTGTAGC CGTAGTTAGG CCACCACTTC
     1081 AAGAACTCTG TAGCACCGCC TACATACCTC GCTCTGCTAA TCCTGTTACC AGTGGCTGCT
     1141 GCCAGTGGCG ATAAGTCGTG TCTTACCGGG TTGGACTCAA GACGATAGTT ACCGGATAAG
     1201 GCGCAGCGGT CGGGCTGAAC GGGGGGTTCG TGCACACAGC CCAGCTTGGA GCGAACGACC
     1261 TACACCGAAC TGAGATACCT ACAGCGTGAG CTATGAGAAA GCGCCACGCT TCCCGAAGGG
     1321 AGAAAGGCGG ACAGGTATCC GGTAAGCGGC AGGGTCGGAA CAGGAGAGCG CACGAGGGAG
     1381 CTTCCAGGGG GAAACGCCTG GTATCTTTAT AGTCCTGTCG GGTTTCGCCA CCTCTGACTT
     1441 GAGCGTCGAT TTTTGTGATG CTCGTCAGGG GGGCGGAGCC TATGGAAAAC GCCAGCAACG
     1501 CGGCCTTTTT ACGGTTCCTG GCCTTTTGCT GGCCTTTTGC TCACATGTTC TTTCCTGCGT
     1561 TATCCCCTGA TTCTGTGGAT AACCGTATTA CCGCCTTTGA GTGAGCTGAT ACCGCTCGCC
     1621 GCAGCCGAAC GACCGAGCGC AGCGAGTCAG TGAGCGAGGA AGCGGAAGAG CGCCCAATAC
     1681 GCAAACCGCC TCTCCCCGCG CGTTGGCCGA TTCATTAATG CAGCTGGCAC GACAGGTTTC
     1741 CCGACTGGAA AGCGGGCAGT GAGCGCAACG CAATTAATGT GAGTTACCTC ACTCATTAGG
     1801 CACCCCAGGC TTTACACTTT ATGCTTCCGG CTCCTATGTT GTGTGGAATT GTGAGCGGAT
     1861 AACAATTTCA CACAGGAAAC AGCTATGACC ATGATTACGC CAAGCGCGCA ATTAACCCTC
     1921 ACTAAAGGGA ACAAAAGCTG GAGCTCCACC GCGGTGGCGG CCGCGAATTC CCCGGGTCTA
     1981 GAGGTCTCGG cgatgatgag agcgacgatg agagtgtaaa ctgcgaacct tgcaaattaa
     2041 agccttcgag cgtcccaaaa ccttctcaag caaggttttc agtataatgt tacatgcgta
     2101 cacgcgtttg tacagaaaaa aaagaaaaat ttgaaatata aataacgttc ttaatactaa
     2161 cataactatt aaaaaaaata aatagggacc tagacttcag gttgtctaac tccttccttt
     2221 tcggttagag cggatgtggg aggagggcgt gaatgtaagc gtgacataac taattacatg
     2281 atatagacaa aggaaaaggg gcctgtctcg agttaggatc ctttgtacaa ttcatccata
     2341 ccatgggtaa taccagcagc agtaacaaat tctaacaaga ccatgtggtc tctcttttcg
     2401 tttggatctt tggataactt agattgatag gataagtaat ggttgtctgg taacaagact
     2461 ggaccatcac caattggagt attttgttga taatggtcag ctaattgaac agaaccatct
     2521 tcaatgttgt gtctaatttt gaagttaact ttgataccat tcttttgttt gtcagccatg
     2581 atgtaaacat tgtgagagtt atagttgtat tccaatttgt gacctaaaat gttaccatct
     2641 tctttaaaat caataccttt taattcgatt ctattaacta aggtatcacc ttcaaacttg
     2701 acttcagctc tggtcttgta gttaccgtca tctttgaaaa aaatagttct ttcttgaaca
     2761 taaccttctg gcatggcaga cttgaaaaag tcatgttgtt tcatatgatc tgggtatcta
     2821 gcaaaacaca tcaaaccata acctaaagta gtgactaagg ttggccatgg aactggcaat
     2881 ttaccagtag tacaaataaa ttttaaggtc aatttaccgt aagtagcatc accttcacct
     2941 tcaccggaga cagaaaattt gtgaccatta acatcaccat ctaattcaac caaaattggg
     3001 acaacaccag tgaataattc ttcaccttta gatctcatTT TGTTGTAAAA AGTAGATAAT
     3061 TACTTCCTTG ATGATCTGTA AAAAAGAGAA AAAGAAAGCA TCTAAGAACT TGAAAAACTA
     3121 CGAATTAGAA AAGACCAAAT ATGTATTTCT TGCATTGACC AATTTATGCA AGTTTATATA
     3181 TATGTAAATG TAAGTTTCAC GAGGTTCTAC TAAACTAAAC CACCCCCTTa catacagagc
     3241 acatgctcta gaccctgggt gtatatacag ttatgctgtg agtatataca gcacctagac
     3301 cctgggtgta tatacagtta tgctgtgagt atatacagca cctagaccct gggtgtatat
     3361 acagttatgc tgtgagtata tacagcacct agaccctggg tgtatataca gttatgctgt
     3421 gagtatatac agcacctaga ccctgggtgt atatacagtt atgctgtgag tatatacagc
     3481 acctagaccc tgggtgtata tacagttatg ctgtgagtat atacagcacc tagaccctgg
     3541 gtgtatatac agttatgctg tgagtatata cagcacctag accctgggtg tatatacagt
     3601 tatgctgtga gtatatacag cacctaggga gctcgaaaag aaatatagtc ttcaaggtta
     3661 tattatacag gtttatatat tattgcggcc gctgtttctc caattcgccc tatagtgagt
     3721 cgtattacaa ttcactggcc gtcgttttac aacgtcgtga ctgggaaaac cctggcgtta
     3781 cccaacttaa tcgccttgca gcacatcccc ccttcgccag ctggcgtaat agcgaagagg
     3841 cccgcaccga tcgcccttcc caacagttgc gcagcctgaa tggcgaatgg cgcgccgaaa
     3901 gtgggcagtg aATAAACAAT TTTCTTGTTT TCCTTCATTT TACAAAATCt ggtgTAAATC
     3961 CTCGATTCCA TTGTGATTTA AAAATAATTA ATTACTGTAT AAGATTCTAT ATAGACAATT
     4021 AATTGAAAAT AGTATTACTT CTTTAACTCG CTTAGGATTT TTTTTATTTT TTCTCTCTTT
     4081 TCCGGAGAAT TGCCAAATGT TTTCACGGCC TCTTCCAATA ATAGCTTCAT TTCTTCCAAC
     4141 GCAACTACTA GTTTCCCATT GTAAGTGGCG AAGTACTCGC TGATATCATC ATCTTCAGAA
     4201 GCTTCTTTAA TGGAAGTTGT TAAAGAATTT ATAGAATTTG TTTGGCTCAG AATATCTGAT
     4261 AATTTACTTT CGCCTATTTG GAGAGCCTGA CATTTCAGTA TTAAATCTTT CCTTAAATTA
     4321 CTATACTCGC TTAGAACTTT GAGATCATTT TCCACTTCAA CTTCCTCTTC GTCTGCTACT
     4381 TCcatctGCG GCAGCTTCAA CACATCTCCT CTGAGAGAGA CCCAAGACAC TGCGGATCGA
     4441 GACCACTAGT ACCGGTCTGC AGCTCGAGGG GGGGCCCGGT ACCCAATTCG CCCTATAGTG
     4501 AGTCGTATTA CGCGCGCTCA CTGGCCGTCG TTTTACAACG TCGTGACTGG GAAAACCCTG
     4561 GCGTTACCCA ACTTAATCGC CTTGCAGCAC ATCCCCCTTT CGCCAGCTGG CGTAATAGCG
     4621 AAGAGGCCCG CACCGATCGC CCTTCCCAAC AGTTGCGCAG CCTGAATGGC GAATGGCGCG
     4681 NNNNNNNNNN NNNNNNNNNN NNNNNNNNNN NNNNNNNNNN NNNNNNNNNN NNNNNNNNNN
     4741 NNNNNNNNNN NNNNNNNNNN NNNNNNNNNN NNNNNNNNNN NNNNNNNNNN NNNNNNNNNN
     4801 NNNNCNNNNN NNNNNNNNNN NNNNNNNNNN NNNNNNNNNN NNNNNNNNNN NNNNNNNNNN
     4861 NNNNNNNNNN NNNNNNNNNN NNNNNNNNNN NNNNNNANNN NNNNNNNNNN NNNNNNNNNN
     4921 NNNNNNNNNN NNNNNNNNNN NNNNNNCCTT TGACGTTGGA GTCCACGTTC TTTAATAGTG
     4981 GACTCTTGTT CCAAACTGGA ACAACACTCA ACCCTATCTC GGTCTATTCT TTTGATTTAT
     5041 AAGGGATTTT GCCGATTTCG GCCTATTGGT TAAAAAATGA GCTGATTTAA CAAAAATTTA
     5101 ACGCGAATTT TAACAAAATA TTAACGTTTA CAATTTCCTG ATGCGGTATT TTCTCCTTAC
     5161 GCATCTGTGC GGTATTTCAC ACCGCATAGG GTAATAACTG ATATAATTAA ATTGAAGCTC
     5221 TAATTTGTGA GTTTAGTATA CATGCATTTA CTTATAATAC AGTTTTTTAG TTTTGCTGGC
     5281 CGCATCTTCT CAAATATGCT TCCCAGCCTG CTTTTCTGTA ACGTTCACCC TCTACCTTAG
     5341 CATCCCTTCC CTTTGCAAAT AGTCCTCTTC CAACAATAAT AATGTCAGAT CCTGTAGACA
     5401 CCACATCATC CACGGTTCTA TACTGTTGAC CCAATGCGTC ACCCTTGTCA TCTAAACCCA
     5461 CACCGGGTGT CATAATCAAC CAATCGTAAC CTTCATCTCT TCCACCCATG TCTCTTTGAG
     5521 CAATAAAGCC GATAACAAAA TCTTTGTCGC TCTTCGCAAT GTCAACAGTA CCCTTAGTAT
     5581 ATTCTCCAGT AGATAGGGAG CCCTTGCATG ACAATTCTGC TAACATCAAA AGGCCTCTAG
     5641 GTTCCTTTGT TACTTCTTCT GCCGCCTGCT TCAAACCGCT AACAATACCT GGGCCCACCA
     5701 CACCGTGTGC ATTCGTAATG TCTGCCCATT CTGCTATTCT GTATACACCC GCAGAGTACT
     5761 GCAATTTGAC TGTATTACCA ATGTCAGCAA ATTTTCTGTC TTCGAAGAGT AAAAAATTGT
     5821 ACTTGGCGGA TAATGCCTTT AGCGGCTTAA CTGTGCCCTC CATGGAAAAA TCAGTCAAGA
     5881 TATCCACATG TGTTTTTAGT AAACAAATTT TGGGACCTAA TGCTTCAACT AACTCCAGTA
     5941 ATTCCTTGGT GGTACGAACA TCCAATGAAG CACACAAGTT TGTTTGCTTT TCGTGCATGA
     6001 TATTAAATAG CTTGGCAGCA ACAGGACTAG GATGAGTAGC AGCACGTTCC TTATATGTAG
     6061 CTTTCGACAT GATTTATCTT CGTTTCCTGC AGGTTTTTGT TCTGTGCAGT TGGGTTAAGA
     6121 ATACTGGGCA ATTTCATGTT TCTTCAACAC TACATATGCG TATATATACC AATCTAAGTC
     6181 TGTGCTCCTT CCTTCGTTCT TCCTTCTGTT CGGAGATTAC CGAATCAAAA AAATTTCAAA
     6241 GAAACCGAAA TCAAAAAAAA GAATAAAAAA AAAATGATGA ATTGAATTGA AAAGCTGTGG
     6301 TATGGTGCAC TCTCAGTACA ATCTGCTCTG ATGCCGCATA GTTAAGCCAG CCCCGACACC
     6361 CGCCAACACC CGCTGACGCG CCCTGACGGG CTTGTCTGCT CCCGGCATCC GCTTACAGAC
     6421 AAGCTGTGAC AATCTCCGGG AGCTGCATGT GTCAGAGGTT TTCACCGTCA TCACCGAAAC
     6481 GCGCGAGATT AAAGGGCCTC GTGATACGCC TATTTTTATA GGTTAATGTC ATGATAATAA
     6541 TGGTTTCTTA GGACGGATCG CTTGCCTGTA ACTTACACGC GCCTCGTATC TTTTAATGAT
     6601 GGAATAATTT GGGAATTTAC TCTGTGTTTA TTTATTTTTA TGTTTTGTAT TTGGATTTTA
     6661 GAAAGTAAAT AAAGAAGGTA GAAGAGTTAC GGAATGAAGA AAAAAAAATA AACAAAGGTT
     6721 TAAAAAATTT CAACAAAAAG CGTACTTTAC ATATATATTT ATTAGACAAG AAAAGCAGAT
     6781 TAAATAGATA TACATTCGAT TAACGATAAG TAAAATGTAA AATCACAGGA TTTTCGTGTG
     6841 TGGTCTTCTA CACAGACAAG ATGAAACAAT TCGGCATTAA TACCTGAGAG CAGGAAGAGC
     6901 AAGATAAAAG GTAGTATTTG TTGGCGATCC CCCTAGAGTC TTTTACATCT TCGGAAAACA
     6961 AAAACTATTT TTTCTTTAAT TTCTTTTTTT ACTTTCTATT TTTAATTTAT ATATTTATAT
     7021 TAAAAAATTT AAATTATAAT TATTTTTATA GCACGTGATG AAAAGGACCC AGGTGGCACT
     7081 TTTCGGGGAA ATGTGCGCGG AACCCCTATT TGTTTATTTT TCTAAATACA TTCAAATATG
     7141 TATCCGCTCA TGAGACAATA ACCCTGATAA ATGCTTCAAT AATATTGAAA AAGGAAGAGT
     7201 ATGAGTATTC AACATTTCCG TGTCGCCCTT ATTCCCTTTT TTGCGGCATT TTGCCTTCCT
     7261 GTTTTTGCTC ACCCAGAAAC GCTGGTGAAA GTAAAAGATG CTGAAGATCA GTTGGGTGCA
     7321 CGAGTGGGTT AC
//
