# Supplementary material for: Dual-channel optogenetics in yeast for multiplexed light-based control of cellular processes and pathways
Source: Nat Commun. 2026 May 22;17:6742. doi: 10.1038/s41467-026-73399-0 (PMC13385801; doi:10.1038/s41467-026-73399-0)
Supplement: Supplementary file 6 — Source Data [file 41467_2026_73399_MOESM6_ESM.zip › Source Data File/Annotated sequences/plm494.gb]

LOCUS       pLM494                 12237 bp ds-DNA     circular     27-AUG-2024
DEFINITION  .
COMMENT     Imported using the Genbank importer. File name:
            100539-attachment_KepuyUQftYKN.gbk
FEATURES             Location/Qualifiers
     promoter        196..410
                     /label="pURA"
     CDS             411..1214
                     /label="URA3"
                     /translation="MSKATYKERAATHPSPVAAKLFNIMHEKQTNLCASLDVRTTKELLELVEALGPKICLLKTHVDILTDFSMEGTVKPLKALSAKYNFLLFEDRKFADIGNTVKLQYSAGVYRIAEWADITNAHGVVGPGIVSGLKQAAEEVTKEPRGLLMLAELSCKGSLSTGEYTKGTVDIAKSDKDFVIGFIAQRDMGGRDEGYDWLIMTPGVGLDDKGDALGQQYRTVDDVVSTGSDIIIVGRGLFAKGRDAKVEGERYRKAGWEAYLRRCGQQN*"
     misc_feature    2066..2099
                     /label="loxp"
                     /feature_type="Misc. feat."
     misc_feature    2100..2159
                     /label="Adapter1_3'"
     promoter        2164..2663
                     /label="pTIP1"
     CDS             2665..3795
                     /label="crtE"
                     /translation="MDYANILTAIPLEFTPQDDIVLLEPYHYLGKNPGKEIRSQLIEAFNYWLDVKKEDLEVIQNVVGMLHTASLLMDDVEDSSVLRRGSPVAHLIYGIPQTINTANYVYFLAYQEIFKLRPTPIPMPVIPPSSASLQSSVSSASSSSSASSENGGTSTPNSQIPFSKDTYLDKVITDEMLSLHRGQGLELFWRDSLTCPSEEEYVKMVLGKTGGLFRIAVRLMMAKSECDIDFVQLVNLISIYFQIRDDYMNLQSSEYAHNKNFAEDLTEGKFSFPTIHSIHANPSSRLVINTLQKKSTSPEILHHCVNYMRTETHSFEYTQEVLNTLSGALERELGRLQGEFAEANSKIDLGDVESEGRTGKNVKLEAILKKLADIPL*"
     misc_feature    3800..3999
                     /label="terminator ACS2"
     misc_feature    4004..4044
                     /label="Adapter3_5'"
     misc_feature    4045..4063
                     /label="Adapter3_5'"
     misc_feature    4068..4101
                     /label="loxp"
                     /feature_type="Misc. feat."
     misc_feature    4102..4131
                     /label="Adapter3_3'"
     misc_feature    4132..4142
                     /label="Adapter3_3'"
     promoter        4147..4646
                     /label="pPGK1"
     CDS             4648..6396
                     /label="crtI"
                     /translation="MGKEQDQDKPTAIIVGCGIGGIATAARLAKEGFQVTVFEKNDYSGGRCSLIERDGYRFDQGPSLLLLPDLFKQTFEDLGEKMEDWVDLIKCEPNYVCHFHDEETFTLSTDMALLKREVERFEGKDGFDRFLSFIQEAHRHYELAVVHVLQKNFPGFAAFLRLQFIGQILALHPFESIWTRVCRYFKTDRLRRVFSFAVMYMGQSPYSAPGTYSLLQYTELTEGIWYPRGGFWQVPNTLLQIVKRNNPSAKFNFNAPVSQVLLSPAKDRATGVRLESGEEHHADVVIVNADLVYASEHLIPDDARNKIGQLGEVKRSWWADLVGGKKLKGSCSSLSFYWSMDRIVDGLGGHNIFLAEDFKGSFDTIFEELGLPADPSFYVNVPSRIDPSAAPEGKDAIVILVPCGHIDASNPQDYNKLVARARKFVIHTLSAKLGLPDFEKMIVAEKVHDAPSWEKEFNLKDGSILGLAHNFMQVLGFRPSTRHPKYDKLFFVGASTHPGTGVPIVLAGAKLTANQVLESFDRSPAPDPNMSLSVPYGKPLKSNGTGIDSQVQLKFMDLERWVYLLVLLIGAVIARSVGVLAF*"
     terminator      6401..6600
                     /label="ttASC1"
     misc_feature    6605..6645
                     /label="Adapter 4_5'"
     misc_feature    6646..6664
                     /label="Adapter 4_5'"
     misc_feature    6669..6702
                     /label="loxp"
                     /feature_type="Misc. feat."
     misc_feature    6703..6721
                     /label="Adapter7_3'"
     promoter        6726..7225
                     /label="pTDH3"
     CDS             7227..9248
                     /label="crttYB-2"
                     /translation="MTALAYYQIHLIYTLPILGLLGLLTSPILTKFDIYKISILVFIAFSATTPWDSWIIRNGAWTYPSAESGQGVFGTFLDVPYEEYAFFVIQTVITGLVYVLATRHLLPSLALPKTRSSALSLALKALIPLPIIYLFTAHPSPSPDPLVTDHYFYMRALSLLITPPTMLLAALSGEYAFDWKSGRAKSTIAAIMIPTVYLIWVDYVAVGQDSWSINDEKIVGWRLGGVLPIEEAMFFLLTNLMIVLGLSACDHTQALYLLHGRTIYGNKKMPSSFPLITPPVLSLFFSSRPYSSQPKRDLELAVKLLEEKSRSFFVASAGFPSEVRERLVGLYAFCRVTDDLIDSPEVSSNPHATIDMVSDFLTLLFGPPLHPSQPDKILSSPLLPPSHPSRPTGMYPLPPPPSLSPAELVQFLTERVPVQYHFAFRLLAKLQGLIPRYPLDELLRGYTTDLIFPLSTEAVQARKTPIETTADLLDYGLCVAGSVAELLVYVSWASAPSQVPATIEEREAVLVASREMGTALQLVNIARDIKGDATEGRFYLPLSFFGLRDESKLAIPTDWTEPRPQDFDKLLSLSPSSTLPSSNASESFRFEWKTYSLPLVAYAEDLAKHSYKGIDRLPTEVQAGMRAACASYLLIGREIKVVWKGDVGERRTVAGWRRVRKVLSVVMSGWEGQ*"
     terminator      9253..9452
                     /label="ttCIT1"
     primer          complement(9422..9476)
                     /label="lyc_del_rvs"
                     /note="sequence: GAACTAGTGGATCCCCAAAAAAAATTTTGTTTTCTATTCATTGATATCATTTGCC"
     primer          9437..9481
                     /label="lyc_del_fwd"
                     /note="sequence: TGAATAGAAAACAAAATTTTTTTTGGGGATCCACTAGTTCTAGAG"
     misc_feature    9457..9469
                     /label="Skip"
     misc_feature    9940..10622
                     /label="ColE"
     CDS             complement(10717..10860)
                     /label="AMP4"
                     /translation="SRGIIAALGPDGKPSRIVVIYTTGSQATMDERNRQIAEIGASLIKHW*"
     CDS             complement(10862..11577)
                     /label="AMP4"
                     /translation="MSIQHFRVALIPFFAAFCLPVFAHPETLVKVKDAEDQLGARVGYIELDLNSGKILESFRPEERFPMMSTFKVLLCGAVLSRIDAGQEQLGRRIHYSQNDLVEYSPVTEKHLTDGMTVRELCSAAITMSDNTAANLLLTTIGGPKELTAFLHNMGDHVTRLDRWEPELNEAIPNDERDTTMPVAMATTLRKLLTGELLTLASRQQLIDWMEADKVAGPLLRSALPAGWFIADKSGAGER"
     primer          11486..11505
                     /label="amp_rvs"
                     /note="sequence: ACTTTCACCAGCGTTTCTGG"
     primer          complement(11496..11520)
                     /label="amp_50_rvs"
                     /note="sequence: CCTGTTTTTGCTCACCCAGAAACGC"
     misc_feature    11709..12226
                     /label="CEN/ARS"
ORIGIN
        1 TTATTATCAT GACATTAACC TATAAAAATA GGCGTATCAC GAGGCCCTTT GTCACAGCTT
       61 GTCTGTAAGC GGATGCCGGG AGCAGACAAG CCCGTCAGGG CGCGTCAGCG GGTGTTGGCG
      121 GGTGTCGGGG CTGGCTTAAC TATGCGGCAT CAGAGCAGAT TGTACTGAGA GTGCACCATA
      181 CCACAGCTTT TCAATTCAAT TCATCATTTT TTTTTTATTC TTTTTTTTGA TTTCGGTTTC
      241 TTTGAAATTT TTTTGATTCG GTAATCTCCG AACAGAAGGA AGAACGAAGG AAGGAGCACA
      301 GACTTAGATT GGTATATATA CGCATATGTA GTGTTGAAGA AACATGAAAT TGCCCAGTAT
      361 TCTTAACCCA ACTGCACAGA ACAAAAACCT GCAGGAAACG AAGATAAATC ATGTCGAAAG
      421 CTACATATAA GGAACGTGCT GCTACTCATC CTAGTCCTGT TGCTGCCAAG CTATTTAATA
      481 TCATGCACGA AAAGCAAACA AACTTGTGTG CTTCATTGGA TGTTCGTACC ACCAAGGAAT
      541 TACTGGAGTT AGTTGAAGCA TTAGGTCCCA AAATTTGTTT ACTAAAAACA CATGTGGATA
      601 TCTTGACTGA TTTTTCCATG GAGGGCACAG TTAAGCCGCT AAAGGCATTA TCCGCCAAGT
      661 ACAATTTTTT ACTCTTCGAA GACAGAAAAT TTGCTGACAT TGGTAATACA GTCAAATTGC
      721 AGTACTCTGC GGGTGTATAC AGAATAGCAG AATGGGCAGA CATTACGAAT GCACACGGTG
      781 TGGTGGGCCC AGGTATTGTT AGCGGTTTGA AGCAGGCGGC AGAAGAAGTA ACAAAGGAAC
      841 CTAGAGGCCT TTTGATGTTA GCAGAATTGT CATGCAAGGG CTCCCTATCT ACTGGAGAAT
      901 ATACTAAGGG TACTGTTGAC ATTGCGAAGA GCGACAAAGA TTTTGTTATC GGCTTTATTG
      961 CTCAAAGAGA CATGGGTGGA AGAGATGAAG GTTACGATTG GTTGATTATG ACACCCGGTG
     1021 TGGGTTTAGA TGACAAGGGT GACGCATTGG GTCAACAGTA TAGAACCGTG GATGATGTGG
     1081 TTTCTACAGG ATCTGACATT ATTATTGTTG GAAGAGGACT ATTTGCAAAG GGAAGGGATG
     1141 CTAAGGTAGA GGGTGAACGT TACAGAAAAG CAGGCTGGGA AGCATATTTG AGAAGATGCG
     1201 GCCAGCAAAA CTAAAAAACT GTATTATAAG TAAATGCATG TATACTAAAC TCACAAATTA
     1261 GAGCTTCAAT TTAATTATAT CAGTTATTAC CCTATGCGGT GTGAAATACC GCACAGATGC
     1321 GTAAGGAGAA AATACCGCAT CAGGAAATTG TAAACGTTAA TATTTTGTTA AAATTCGCGT
     1381 TAAATTTTTG TTAAATCAGC TCATTTTTTA ACCAATAGGC CGAAATCGGC AAAATCCCTT
     1441 ATAAATCAAA AGAATAGACC GAGATAGGGT TGAGTGTTGT TCCAGTTTGG AACAAGAGTC
     1501 CACTATTAAA GAACGTGGAC TCCAACGTCA AAGGNNNNNN NNNNNNNNNN NNNNNNNNNN
     1561 NNNNNNNNNN NNNNNNNNNN NNNTNNNNNN NNNNNNNNNN NNNNNNNNNN NNNNNNNNNN
     1621 NNNNNNNNNN NNNNNNNNNN NNNNNNNNNN NNNNNNNNNN NNNNNNNNNN NNNNNGNNNN
     1681 NNNNNNNNNN NNNNNNNNNN NNNNNNNNNN NNNNNNNNNN NNNNNNNNNN NNNNNNNNNN
     1741 NNNNNNNNNN NNNNNNNNNN NNNNNNNNNN NNNNNNNNNN NNNNNNNNNN NNNNNNNNNN
     1801 CGCGCCATTC GCCATTCAGG CTGCGCAACT GTTGGGAAGG GCGATCGGTG CGGGCCTCTT
     1861 CGCTATTACG CCAGCTGGCG AAAGGGGGAT GTGCTGCAAG GCGATTAAGT TGGGTAACGC
     1921 CAGGGTTTTC CCAGTCACGA CGTTGTAAAA CGACGGCCAG TGAGCGCGCG TAATACGACT
     1981 CACTATAGGG CGAATTGGGT ACCGGGCCCC CCCTCGAGGT CGACGGTATC GATAAGCTTG
     2041 ATATCGAATT CCTGCAGCCC CCAGTATAAC TTCGTATAAT GTACATTATA CGAAGTTATT
     2101 ATTAGCGGCG CCGGGAAATC CAGCATATTC TCGCGGCCCT GAGCAGTAGG TGTCTCGGGC
     2161 AGTCAATATT CCCAAAAAGA GCATCAGACG ATCTGGTTAT GGTTTTTCTT GACTATAACC
     2221 TTAATTATGA GACTAATGTC TTCGGGAGGT CCCTTTTCCG ATTTTCCGAC TCTTTTCCGT
     2281 TGAAGAATGT ACTTGTGGTT TTGAATCCTA CGGCAGTTAT TGCGGCGGTT TGGCCCTTTC
     2341 TTTCAAAGAT TGTGATGGAA ATAATTGATT GTTCCGGGAA ATGTGTCTTA TTTTCTAAAA
     2401 GCATCTTTTT TTCTCTCCAA TTCTTCGAGC TATTTCCAGT AAAGGAAAAA AAAGGTTTGC
     2461 TGTAAGGGTG AATATGTCTC CAACCTCTTT GAGGTACTGC GTTGCTTCAT TCACCATTTA
     2521 ATATAAATAG TACATTGGCA GCCCTCTTTC AAACGTCAAT TATTCTCGCT TGCCTAACTT
     2581 TGTTCGGACC GAAATTATAA AGGCATTCAA TCAGTAACAA TAATTGCTAT TGCATAACTA
     2641 TACCCTCTGC TAAATAAAAT AAAAATGGAT TACGCGAACA TCCTCACAGC AATTCCACTC
     2701 GAGTTTACTC CTCAGGATGA TATCGTGCTC CTTGAACCGT ATCACTACCT AGGAAAGAAC
     2761 CCTGGAAAAG AAATTCGATC ACAACTCATC GAGGCTTTCA ACTATTGGTT GGATGTCAAG
     2821 AAGGAGGATC TCGAGGTCAT CCAGAACGTT GTTGGCATGC TACATACCGC TAGCTTATTA
     2881 ATGGACGATG TGGAGGATTC ATCGGTCCTC AGGCGTGGGT CGCCTGTGGC CCATCTAATT
     2941 TACGGGATTC CGCAGACAAT AAACACTGCA AACTACGTCT ACTTTCTGGC TTATCAAGAG
     3001 ATCTTCAAGC TTCGCCCAAC ACCGATACCC ATGCCTGTAA TTCCTCCTTC ATCTGCTTCG
     3061 CTTCAATCAT CAGTCTCCTC TGCATCCTCC TCCTCCTCGG CCTCGTCTGA AAACGGGGGC
     3121 ACGTCAACTC CTAATTCGCA GATTCCGTTC TCGAAAGATA CGTATCTTGA TAAAGTGATC
     3181 ACAGACGAGA TGCTTTCCCT CCATAGAGGG CAAGGCCTGG AGCTATTCTG GAGAGATAGT
     3241 CTGACGTGTC CTAGCGAAGA GGAATATGTG AAAATGGTTC TTGGAAAGAC GGGAGGTTTG
     3301 TTCCGTATAG CGGTCAGATT GATGATGGCA AAGTCAGAAT GTGACATAGA CTTTGTCCAG
     3361 CTTGTCAACT TGATCTCAAT ATACTTCCAG ATCAGGGATG ACTATATGAA CCTTCAGTCT
     3421 TCTGAGTATG CCCATAATAA GAATTTTGCA GAGGACCTCA CAGAAGGAAA ATTCAGTTTT
     3481 CCCACTATCC ACTCGATTCA TGCCAACCCC TCATCGAGAC TCGTCATCAA TACGTTGCAG
     3541 AAGAAATCGA CCTCTCCTGA GATCCTTCAC CACTGTGTAA ACTACATGCG CACAGAAACC
     3601 CACTCATTCG AATATACTCA GGAAGTCCTC AACACCTTGT CAGGTGCACT CGAGAGAGAA
     3661 CTAGGAAGGC TTCAAGGAGA GTTCGCAGAA GCTAACTCAA AGATTGATCT TGGTGACGTA
     3721 GAGTCGGAAG GAAGAACGGG GAAGAACGTC AAATTGGAAG CGATCCTGAA AAAGCTAGCC
     3781 GATATCCCTC TGTGATGAGA CTTAAATGAG AAAAATTTCG TAATGAGATA AAATTTCGCT
     3841 CCTTTTCTGT TTTCTATTTT CTATTTTCCC AACTTTTGCT CTATTCAGTT ATAAATTACT
     3901 ATTTATCCAT CAGTTAAAAA ACAAGATCTT TTACTGGTCA GCTAGGAAAG CGAAAATACA
     3961 AAGACTTTAT GCACTTAGTG ATATATATGT ATAGATATAT TTTGGAGGTA CTGGCCTAGC
     4021 GTCGTGGCCC GGGAGAGACA GTTTAGTAGT GACTCGCGGC CACCCTGATA ACTTCGTATA
     4081 ATGTACATTA TACGAAGTTA TTGAACTCGC ATGTCTGGGG TTGTGGTCAG GCCTTGTCAA
     4141 TTCAGTTGTT TGCAAAAAGA ACAAAACTGA AAAAACCCAG ACACGCTCGA CTTCCTGTCT
     4201 TCCTATTGAT TGCAGCTTCC AATTTCGTCA CACAACAAGG TCCTAGCGAC GGCTCACAGG
     4261 TTTTGTAACA AGCAATCGAA GGTTCTGGAA TGGCGGGAAA GGGTTTAGTA CCACATGCTA
     4321 TGATGCCCAC TGTGATCTCC AGAGCAAAGT TCGTTCGATC GTACTGTTAC TCTCTCTCTT
     4381 TCAAACAGAA TTGTCCGAAT CGTGTGACAA CAACAGCCTG TTCTCACACA CTCTTTTCTT
     4441 CTAACCAAGG GGGTGGTTTA GTTTAGTAGA ACCTCGTGAA ACTTACATTT ACATATATAT
     4501 AAACTTGCAT AAATTGGTCA ATGCAAGAAA TACATATTTG GTCTTTTCTA ATTCGTAGTT
     4561 TTTCAAGTTC TTAGATGCTT TCTTTTTCTC TTTTTTACAG ATCATCAAGG AAGTAATTAT
     4621 CTACTTTTTA CAACAAATAT AAAACAAATG GGAAAAGAAC AAGATCAGGA TAAACCCACA
     4681 GCTATCATCG TGGGATGTGG TATCGGTGGA ATCGCCACTG CCGCTCGTCT TGCTAAAGAA
     4741 GGTTTCCAGG TCACGGTGTT CGAGAAGAAC GACTACTCCG GAGGTCGATG CTCTTTAATC
     4801 GAGCGAGATG GTTATCGATT CGATCAGGGG CCCAGTTTGC TGCTCTTGCC AGATCTCTTC
     4861 AAGCAGACAT TCGAAGATTT GGGAGAGAAG ATGGAAGATT GGGTCGATCT CATCAAGTGT
     4921 GAACCCAACT ATGTTTGCCA CTTCCACGAT GAAGAGACTT TCACTCTTTC AACCGACATG
     4981 GCGTTGCTCA AGCGGGAAGT CGAGCGTTTT GAAGGCAAAG ATGGATTTGA TCGGTTCTTG
     5041 TCGTTTATCC AAGAAGCCCA CAGACATTAC GAGCTTGCTG TCGTTCACGT CCTGCAGAAG
     5101 AACTTCCCTG GCTTCGCAGC ATTCTTACGG CTACAGTTCA TTGGCCAAAT CCTGGCTCTT
     5161 CACCCCTTCG AGTCTATCTG GACAAGAGTT TGTCGATATT TCAAGACCGA CAGATTACGA
     5221 AGAGTCTTCT CGTTTGCAGT GATGTACATG GGTCAAAGCC CATACAGTGC GCCCGGAACA
     5281 TATTCCTTGC TCCAATACAC CGAATTGACC GAGGGCATCT GGTATCCGAG AGGAGGCTTT
     5341 TGGCAGGTTC CTAATACTCT TCTTCAGATC GTCAAGCGCA ACAATCCCTC AGCCAAGTTC
     5401 AATTTCAACG CTCCAGTTTC CCAGGTTCTT CTCTCTCCTG CCAAGGACCG AGCGACTGGT
     5461 GTTCGACTTG AATCCGGCGA GGAACATCAC GCCGATGTTG TGATTGTCAA TGCTGACCTC
     5521 GTTTACGCCT CCGAGCACTT GATTCCTGAC GATGCCAGAA ACAAGATTGG CCAACTGGGT
     5581 GAAGTCAAGA GAAGTTGGTG GGCTGACTTA GTTGGTGGAA AGAAGCTCAA GGGAAGTTGC
     5641 AGTAGTTTGA GCTTCTACTG GAGCATGGAC CGAATCGTGG ACGGTCTGGG CGGACACAAT
     5701 ATCTTCTTGG CCGAGGACTT CAAGGGATCA TTCGACACAA TCTTCGAGGA GTTGGGACTC
     5761 CCAGCCGATC CTTCCTTTTA CGTGAACGTT CCCTCGCGAA TCGATCCTTC TGCCGCTCCC
     5821 GAAGGCAAAG ATGCTATCGT CATTCTTGTG CCGTGTGGCC ATATCGACGC TTCGAACCCT
     5881 CAAGATTACA ACAAGCTTGT TGCTCGGGCA AGGAAGTTTG TGATCCACAC GCTTTCCGCC
     5941 AAGCTTGGAC TTCCCGACTT TGAAAAAATG ATTGTGGCAG AGAAGGTTCA CGATGCTCCC
     6001 TCTTGGGAGA AAGAATTCAA CCTCAAGGAC GGAAGCATCT TGGGACTGGC TCACAACTTT
     6061 ATGCAAGTTC TTGGTTTCAG GCCGAGCACC AGACATCCCA AGTATGACAA GTTGTTCTTT
     6121 GTCGGGGCTT CGACTCATCC CGGAACTGGG GTTCCCATCG TCTTGGCTGG AGCCAAGTTA
     6181 ACTGCCAACC AAGTTCTCGA ATCCTTTGAC CGATCCCCAG CTCCAGATCC CAATATGTCA
     6241 CTCTCCGTAC CATATGGAAA ACCTCTCAAA TCAAATGGAA CGGGTATCGA TTCTCAGGTC
     6301 CAGCTGAAGT TCATGGATTT GGAGAGATGG GTATACCTTT TGGTGTTGTT GATTGGGGCC
     6361 GTGATCGCTC GATCCGTTGG TGTTCTTGCT TTCTGATGAG AGAATATGTA TAAAGTTCAT
     6421 TTGTTCTTTT ATGTATCTTC TAGTTATTGG TCATGTTTAA AATGGTAAAA ATAAAGAAAA
     6481 TAATTTCTAT ATTTTAGTGT ATAATATAAT CGTCATAGAT TTCGAAGTAA TGAAAGAAAG
     6541 GTTATCATTA GGTACTATAA ACTATGCTTT CTGTTTGCTG CGAAAATACA TATGTACAGT
     6601 TTTTTTGGCG TTAATTGTAG CTTATTTCCC GCCCTGTGAT TGAGGCGGGA TGGTGTCCCC
     6661 AGGGAATGAT AACTTCGTAT AATGTACATT ATACGAAGTT ATTTAGAACG GCCACCGTCC
     6721 TCAGTACAGT TTATTCCTGG CATCCACTAA ATATAATGGA GCCCGCTTTT TAAGCTGGCA
     6781 TCCAGAAAAA AAAAGAATCC CAGCACCAAA ATATTGTTTT CTTCACCAAC CATCAGTTCA
     6841 TAGGTCCATT CTCTTAGCGC AACTACAGAG AACAGGGGCA CAAACAGGCA AAAAACGGGC
     6901 ACAACCTCAA TGGAGTGATG CAACCTGCCT GGAGTAAATG ATGACACAAG GCAATTGACC
     6961 CACGCATGTA TCTATCTCAT TTTCTTACAC CTTCTATTAC CTTCTGCTCT CTCTGATTTG
     7021 GAAAAAGCTG AAAAAAAAGG TTGAAACCAG TTCCCTGAAA TTATTCCCCT ACTTGACTAA
     7081 TAAGTATATA AAGACGGTAG GTATTGATTG TAATTCTGTA AATCTATTTC TTAAACTTCT
     7141 TAAATTCTAC TTTTATAGTT AGTCTTTTTT TTAGTTTTAA AACACCAAGA ACTTAGTTTC
     7201 GAATAAACAC ACATAAACAA ACAAAAATGA CGGCTCTCGC ATATTACCAG ATCCATCTGA
     7261 TCTATACTCT CCCAATTCTT GGTCTTCTCG GCCTGCTCAC TTCCCCGATT TTGACAAAAT
     7321 TTGACATCTA CAAAATATCG ATCCTCGTAT TTATTGCGTT TAGTGCAACC ACACCATGGG
     7381 ACTCATGGAT CATCAGAAAT GGCGCATGGA CATATCCATC AGCGGAGAGT GGCCAAGGCG
     7441 TGTTTGGAAC GTTTCTAGAT GTTCCATATG AAGAGTACGC TTTCTTTGTC ATTCAAACCG
     7501 TAATCACCGG CTTGGTCTAC GTCTTGGCAA CTAGGCACCT TCTCCCATCT CTCGCGCTTC
     7561 CCAAGACTAG ATCGTCCGCC CTTTCTCTCG CGCTCAAGGC GCTCATCCCT CTGCCCATTA
     7621 TCTACCTATT TACCGCTCAC CCCAGCCCAT CGCCCGACCC GCTCGTGACA GATCACTACT
     7681 TCTACATGCG GGCACTCTCC TTACTCATCA CCCCACCTAC CATGCTCTTG GCAGCATTAT
     7741 CAGGCGAATA TGCTTTCGAT TGGAAAAGTG GCCGAGCAAA GTCAACTATT GCAGCAATCA
     7801 TGATCCCGAC GGTGTATCTG ATTTGGGTAG ATTATGTTGC TGTCGGTCAA GACTCTTGGT
     7861 CGATCAACGA TGAGAAGATT GTAGGGTGGA GGCTTGGAGG TGTACTACCC ATTGAGGAAG
     7921 CTATGTTCTT CTTACTGACG AATCTAATGA TTGTTCTGGG TCTGTCTGCC TGCGATCATA
     7981 CTCAGGCCCT ATACCTGCTA CACGGTCGAA CTATTTATGG CAACAAAAAG ATGCCATCTT
     8041 CATTTCCCCT CATTACACCG CCTGTGCTCT CCCTGTTTTT TAGCAGCCGA CCATACTCTT
     8101 CTCAGCCAAA ACGTGACTTG GAACTGGCAG TCAAGTTGTT GGAGGAAAAG AGCCGGAGCT
     8161 TTTTTGTTGC CTCGGCTGGA TTTCCTAGCG AAGTTAGGGA GAGGCTGGTT GGACTATACG
     8221 CATTCTGCCG GGTGACTGAT GATCTTATCG ACTCTCCTGA AGTATCTTCC AACCCGCATG
     8281 CCACAATTGA CATGGTATCC GATTTTCTTA CCCTACTATT TGGGCCCCCG CTACACCCTT
     8341 CGCAACCTGA CAAGATCCTT TCTTCGCCTT TACTTCCTCC TTCGCACCCT TCCCGACCCA
     8401 CGGGAATGTA TCCCCTCCCG CCTCCTCCTT CGCTCTCGCC TGCCGAGCTC GTTCAATTCC
     8461 TTACCGAAAG GGTTCCCGTT CAATACCATT TCGCCTTCAG GTTGCTCGCT AAGTTGCAAG
     8521 GGCTGATCCC TCGATACCCA CTCGACGAAC TCCTTAGAGG ATACACCACT GATCTTATCT
     8581 TTCCCTTATC GACAGAGGCA GTCCAGGCTC GGAAGACGCC TATCGAGACA ACAGCTGACT
     8641 TGCTGGACTA TGGTCTATGT GTAGCAGGCT CAGTCGCCGA GCTATTGGTC TATGTCTCTT
     8701 GGGCAAGTGC ACCAAGTCAG GTCCCTGCCA CCATAGAAGA AAGAGAAGCT GTGTTAGTGG
     8761 CAAGCCGAGA GATGGGAACT GCCCTTCAGT TGGTGAACAT TGCTAGGGAC ATTAAAGGGG
     8821 ACGCAACAGA AGGGAGATTT TACCTACCAC TCTCATTCTT TGGTCTTCGG GATGAATCAA
     8881 AGCTTGCGAT CCCGACTGAT TGGACGGAAC CTCGGCCTCA AGATTTCGAC AAACTCCTCA
     8941 GTCTATCTCC TTCGTCCACA TTACCATCTT CAAACGCCTC AGAAAGCTTC CGGTTCGAAT
     9001 GGAAGACGTA CTCGCTTCCA TTAGTCGCCT ACGCAGAGGA TCTTGCCAAA CATTCTTATA
     9061 AGGGAATTGA CCGACTTCCT ACCGAGGTTC AAGCGGGAAT GCGAGCGGCT TGCGCGAGCT
     9121 ACCTACTGAT CGGCCGAGAG ATCAAAGTCG TTTGGAAAGG AGATGTCGGA GAGAGAAGGA
     9181 CAGTTGCCGG ATGGAGGAGA GTACGGAAAG TCTTGAGTGT GGTCATGAGC GGATGGGAAG
     9241 GGCAGTAATG AGAGGAAAAT TTGATTTTTG ATTCAGGGTA TGCGACTATT CAAACACGTA
     9301 TTTTCATATA CGAATGAGTA GTTTATAATT TATATAAATA TATATTACAT AAGGAAATGG
     9361 CTATGACTTC ATGATTTTTA CGCTTTGAGT CCCCTATGCC TACCGGTTAT GTTATATACT
     9421 TGGCAAATGA TATCAATGAA TAGAAAACAA AATTTTTTTT GGGGATCCAC TAGTTCTAGA
     9481 GCGGCCGCCA CCGCGGTGGA GCTCCAGCTT TTGTTCCCTT TAGTGAGGGT TAATTGCGCG
     9541 CTTGGCGTAA TCATGGTCAT AGCTGTTTCC TGTGTGAAAT TGTTATCCGC TCACAATTCC
     9601 ACACAACATA GGAGCCGGAA GCATAAAGTG TAAAGCCTGG GGTGCCTAAT GAGTGAGGTA
     9661 ACTCACATTA ATTGCGTTGC GCTCACTGCC CGCTTTCCAG TCGGGAAACC TGTCGTGCCA
     9721 GCTGCATTAA TGAATCGGCC AACGCGCGGG GAGAGGCGGT TTGCGTATTG GGCGCTCTTC
     9781 CGCTTCCTCG CTCACTGACT CGCTGCGCTC GGTCGTTCGG CTGCGGCGAG CGGTATCAGC
     9841 TCACTCAAAG GCGGTAATAC GGTTATCCAC AGAATCAGGG GATAACGCAG GAAAGAACAT
     9901 GTGAGCAAAA GGCCAGCAAA AGGCCAGGAA CCGTAAAAAG GCCGCGTTGC TGGCGTTTTT
     9961 CCATAGGCTC CGCCCCCCTG ACGAGCATCA CAAAAATCGA CGCTCAAGTC AGAGGTGGCG
    10021 AAACCCGACA GGACTATAAA GATACCAGGC GTTTCCCCCT GGAAGCTCCC TCGTGCGCTC
    10081 TCCTGTTCCG ACCCTGCCGC TTACCGGATA CCTGTCCGCC TTTCTCCCTT CGGGAAGCGT
    10141 GGCGCTTTCT CATAGCTCAC GCTGTAGGTA TCTCAGTTCG GTGTAGGTCG TTCGCTCCAA
    10201 GCTGGGCTGT GTGCACGAAC CCCCCGTTCA GCCCGACCGC TGCGCCTTAT CCGGTAACTA
    10261 TCGTCTTGAG TCCAACCCGG TAAGACACGA CTTATCGCCA CTGGCAGCAG CCACTGGTAA
    10321 CAGGATTAGC AGAGCGAGGT ATGTAGGCGG TGCTACAGAG TTCTTGAAGT GGTGGCCTAA
    10381 CTACGGCTAC ACTAGAAGGA CAGTATTTGG TATCTGCGCT CTGCTGAAGC CAGTTACCTT
    10441 CGGAAAAAGA GTTGGTAGCT CTTGATCCGG CAAACAAACC ACCGCTGGTA GCGGTGGTTT
    10501 TTTTGTTTGC AAGCAGCAGA TTACGCGCAG AAAAAAAGGA TCTCAAGAAG ATCCTTTGAT
    10561 CTTTTCTACG GGGTCTGACG CTCAGTGGAA CGAAAACTCA CGTTAAGGGA TTTTGGTCAT
    10621 GAGATTATCA AAAAGGATCT TCACCTAGAT CCTTTTAAAT TAAAAATGAA GTTTTAAATC
    10681 AATCTAAAGT ATATATGAGT AAACTTGGTC TGACAGTTAC CAATGCTTAA TCAGTGAGGC
    10741 ACCTATCTCA GCGATCTGTC TATTTCGTTC ATCCATAGTT GCCTGACTCC CCGTCGTGTA
    10801 GATAACTACG ATACGGGAGG GCTTACCATC TGGCCCCAGT GCTGCAATGA TACCGCGAGA
    10861 TCCACGCTCA CCGGCTCCAG ATTTATCAGC AATAAACCAG CCAGCCGGAA GGGCCGAGCG
    10921 CAGAAGTGGT CCTGCAACTT TATCCGCCTC CATCCAGTCT ATTAATTGTT GCCGGGAAGC
    10981 TAGAGTAAGT AGTTCGCCAG TTAATAGTTT GCGCAACGTT GTTGCCATTG CTACAGGCAT
    11041 CGTGGTGTCA CGCTCGTCGT TTGGTATGGC TTCATTCAGC TCCGGTTCCC AACGATCAAG
    11101 GCGAGTTACA TGATCCCCCA TGTTGTGCAA AAAAGCGGTT AGCTCCTTCG GTCCTCCGAT
    11161 CGTTGTCAGA AGTAAGTTGG CCGCAGTGTT ATCACTCATG GTTATGGCAG CACTGCATAA
    11221 TTCTCTTACT GTCATGCCAT CCGTAAGATG CTTTTCTGTG ACTGGTGAGT ACTCAACCAA
    11281 GTCATTCTGA GAATAGTGTA TGCGGCGACC GAGTTGCTCT TGCCCGGCGT CAATACGGGA
    11341 TAATACCGCG CCACATAGCA GAACTTTAAA AGTGCTCATC ATTGGAAAAC GTTCTTCGGG
    11401 GCGAAAACTC TCAAGGATCT TACCGCTGTT GAGATCCAGT TCGATGTAAC CCACTCGTGC
    11461 ACCCAACTGA TCTTCAGCAT CTTTTACTTT CACCAGCGTT TCTGGGTGAG CAAAAACAGG
    11521 AAGGCAAAAT GCCGCAAAAA AGGGAATAAG GGCGACACGG AAATGTTGAA TACTCATACT
    11581 CTTCCTTTTT CAATATTATT GAAGCATTTA TCAGGGTTAT TGTCTCATGA GCGGATACAT
    11641 ATTTGAATGT ATTTAGAAAA ATAAACAAAT AGGGGTTCCG CGCACATTTC CCCGAAAAGT
    11701 GCCACCTGGG TCCTTTTCAT CACGTGCTAT AAAAATAATT ATAATTTAAA TTTTTTAATA
    11761 TAAATATATA AATTAAAAAT AGAAAGTAAA AAAAGAAATT AAAGAAAAAA TAGTTTTTGT
    11821 TTTCCGAAGA TGTAAAAGAC TCTAGGGGGA TCGCCAACAA ATACTACCTT TTATCTTGCT
    11881 CTTCCTGCTC TCAGGTATTA ATGCCGAATT GTTTCATCTT GTCTGTGTAG AAGACCACAC
    11941 ACGAAAATCC TGTGATTTTA CATTTTACTT ATCGTTAATC GAATGTATAT CTATTTAATC
    12001 TGCTTTTCTT GTCTAATAAA TATATATGTA AAGTACGCTT TTTGTTGAAA TTTTTTAAAC
    12061 CTTTGTTTAT TTTTTTTTCT TCATTCCGTA ACTCTTCTAC CTTCTTTATT TACTTTCTAA
    12121 AATCCAAATA CAAAACATAA AAATAAATAA ACACAGAGTA AATTCCCAAA TTATTCCATC
    12181 ATTAAAAGAT ACGAGGCGCG TGTAAGTTAC AGGCAAGCGA TCCGTCCTAA GAAACCA
//
