# Supplementary material for: Dual-channel optogenetics in yeast for multiplexed light-based control of cellular processes and pathways
Source: Nat Commun. 2026 May 22;17:6742. doi: 10.1038/s41467-026-73399-0 (PMC13385801; doi:10.1038/s41467-026-73399-0)
Supplement: Supplementary file 6 — Source Data [file 41467_2026_73399_MOESM6_ESM.zip › Source Data File/Annotated sequences/pcmvd1-nls-gal4-ilight-vp16-t2a-mtagbfp2.gb]

LOCUS       pCMVd1-NLS-GAL4-iLight- 6581 bp ds-DNA     circular     06-APR-2026
DEFINITION  pEGFP-N1.
FEATURES             Location/Qualifiers
     promoter        33..126
                     /label="CMV_immearly_promoter"
                     /vntifkey=30
     promoter        84..153
                     /label="CMV_promoter"
                     /vntifkey=30
     CDS             161..3310
                     /translation="MARKKKRKSGGGGKLLSSIEQACDICRLKKLKCSKEKPKCAKCLKNNWECRYSPKTKRSPLTRAHLTEVESRLERLEQTSAGGSAGGSAGGSAGGEFAADLGSDDISKLIAACDQEPIHIPNAIQPFGAMLIVEKDTQQIVYASANSAEYFSVADNTIHELSDFKQANINSLLPEQLISGLTSAISENEPIWVETDRLSFLGWRHENYYIIEVERYHVQTSNWFEIQFQRAFQKLRNCKTHNDLINTLTRLIQEISGYDRVMIYQFDPEWNGRVIAESVRQLFTSMLNHHFPASDIPAQARAMYSINPIRIIPDVNAEPQPLHMIHKPQNTEAVNLSCGVLRAVSPLHMQYLRNFGVSASTSIGIFNEDKLWGIVACHHTKPRAIGRRIRHLLVRTVEFAAERLWLIHSRNVERYMVTVQAAREQLSTTADDKHSSHEIVIEHAADWCKLFRCDGVGYLRGEELTTYGETPDQTTINKLVEWLEENGKKSLFWHSHMLKEDAPGLLPDGSRFAGLLAIPLKSDADLFSYLLLFRVAQNEVRTWAGKPEKLSVETSTGTMVGPRKSFEAWQDEVSGKSQPWRTAQLYAARDIARDLLIVADSMQLNLLNDQLADANENLEKLASFDDLTSGGGTSGGGGSGGGGSGGGGSGGGGSGGGGSGGRSAYSRARTKNNYGSTIEGLLDLPDDDAPEEAGLAAPRLSFLPAGHTRRLSTAPPTDVSLGDELHLDGEDVAMAHADALDDFDLDMLGDGDSPGPGFTPHDSAPYGALDMADFEFEQMFTDALGIDEYGGARDRRAEGRGSLLTCGDVEENPGPTSSELIKENMHMKLYMEGTVDNHHFKCTSEGEGKPYEGTQTMRIKVVEGGPLPFAFDILATSFLYGSKTFINHTQGIPDFFKQSFPEGFTWERVTTYEDGGVLTATQDTSLQDGCLIYNVKIRGVNFTSNGPVMQKKTLGWEAFTETLYPADGGLEGRNDMALKLVGGSHLIANAKTTYRSKKPAKNLKMPGVYYVDYRLERIKEANNETYVEQHEVAVARYCDLPSKLGHKLN*"
     misc_feature    167..184
                     /label="SV40\NLS"
                     /vntifkey=21
     misc_feature    167..199
                     /label="NLS+linker\from\pQP-T2A\(#102583)"
                     /vntifkey=21
     misc_feature    188..199
                     /label="Linker"
                     /vntifkey=21
     misc_feature    200..394
                     /label="Gal4(1-65)"
                     /vntifkey=21
     primer          398..417
                     /label="iLight_fwd"
                     /note="sequence: gtgtggctgccggtgaaccaagtgctggtgggtccgccgg"
     misc_feature    398..445
                     /label="16\aa\linker\(SAGG)4\from\pCMV-104"
                     /vntifkey=21
     misc_feature    452..2053
                     /label="4.10\codon\optimized"
                     /vntifkey=21
     misc_feature    2060..2143
                     /label="28\aa\linker\from\pmiRFP703-Clathrin\(#150083)"
                     /vntifkey=21
     misc_feature    2150..2533
                     /label="VP16"
                     /vntifkey=21
     CDS             2552..2605
                     /label="T2A"
                     /vntifkey=4
                     /translation="EGRGSLLTCGDVEENPGP"
     misc_feature    2612..3310
                     /label="mTagBFP2"
                     /vntifkey=21
     primer          complement(3284..3307)
                     /label="Fuse_ins_rvs"
                     /note="sequence: gataagctttaaacgcgtttattaagcttgtgccccagtttgct"
     misc_feature    3536..3555
                     /label="EBV_rev_primer"
                     /vntifkey=21
     rep_origin      complement(3705..4011)
                     /label="f1_origin"
                     /vntifkey=33
     promoter        4090..4118
                     /label="AmpR_promoter"
                     /vntifkey=30
     misc_feature    complement(4184..4204)
                     /label="pBABE_3_primer"
                     /vntifkey=21
     misc_feature    complement(4190..4405)
                     /label="SV40_enhancer"
                     /vntifkey=21
     promoter        4202..4470
                     /label="SV40_promoter"
                     /vntifkey=30
     rep_origin      4369..4446
                     /label="SV40_origin"
                     /vntifkey=33
     misc_feature    4431..4450
                     /label="SV40pro_F_primer"
                     /vntifkey=21
     CDS             4553..5347
                     /label="ORF\frame\1"
                     /vntifkey=4
                     /translation="MIEQDGLHAGSPAAWVERLFGYDWAQQTIGCSDAAVFRLSAQGRPVLFVKTDLSGALNELQDEAARLSWLATTGVPCAAVLDVVTEAGRDWLLLGEVPGQDLLSSHLAPAEKVSIMADAMRRLHTLDPATCPFDHQAKHRIERARTRMEAGLVDQDDLDEEHQGLAPAELFARLKASMPDGEDLVVTHGDACLPNIMVENGRFSGFIDCGRLGVADRYQDIALATRDIAEELGGEWADRFLVLYGIAAPDSQRIAFYRLLDEFF*"
     gene            4556..5344
                     /label="NeoR/KanR gene"
                     /vntifkey=60
     CDS             complement(4862..5398)
                     /label="ORF\frame\3"
                     /vntifkey=4
                     /translation="MAGWASLGRSFRTPESRSEELVKKAIEGDALRIGSGDTVKHEEAVSPFAAKLFSNITGSQRYVLIAVRHTQPATVDESRKAAIFHHDIRQAGIAMGHDEILAVGHARLEPGEQFGWREPLMLFVQIILIDKTGFHPSTCSLDAMFRLVVEWAGSRIKRMQPPHCISHDGYFLGRSKVR*"
     terminator      5522..5791
                     /label="TK_PA_terminator"
                     /vntifkey=43
     rep_origin      5939..6558
                     /label="pBR322_origin"
                     /vntifkey=33
ORIGIN
        1 ttgctggcct tttgctcaca tgttctttcc tgccaaaatc aacgggactt tccaaaatgt
       61 cgtaacaact ccgccccatt gacgcaaatg ggcggtaggc gtgtacggtg ggaggtctat
      121 ataagcagag ctggtttagt gaaccgtcag atccgctagc atggcgcgca agaagaagag
      181 gaagtccgga ggtggtggaa agctactgtc ttctatcgaa caagcatgcg atatttgccg
      241 acttaaaaag ctcaagtgct ccaaagaaaa accgaagtgc gccaagtgtc tgaagaacaa
      301 ctgggagtgt cgctactctc ccaaaaccaa aaggtctccg ctgactaggg cacatctgac
      361 agaagtggaa tcaaggctag aaagactgga acagactagt gctggtgggt ccgccggcgg
      421 gagtgctggc ggtagtgccg gcggtgaatt cgccgccgac ctgggctctg acgatatcag
      481 caagctgatc gccgcctgcg atcaggagcc aatccacatc cccaatgcca tccagccatt
      541 tggcgccatg ctgatcgtgg agaaggacac acagcagatc gtgtacgcct ctgccaacag
      601 cgccgagtac ttcagcgtgg ccgacaatac catccacgag ctgtccgatt tcaagcaggc
      661 caacatcaat tctctgctgc ccgagcagct gatcagcggc ctgacatccg ccatctctga
      721 gaacgagcct atctgggtgg agaccgacag gctgagcttt ctgggctggc gccacgagaa
      781 ctactatatc atcgaggtgg agagatacca cgtgcagaca tccaattggt tcgagatcca
      841 gtttcagcgg gccttccaga agctgagaaa ctgtaagacc cacaacgatc tgatcaatac
      901 cctgacacgg ctgatccagg agatcagcgg ctacgacaga gtgatgatct atcagttcga
      961 tcccgagtgg aatggcagag tgatcgccga gagcgtgaga cagctgttta cctccatgct
     1021 gaaccaccac ttcccagcct ctgacatccc tgcacaggcc agggccatgt acagcatcaa
     1081 cccaatccgc atcatccccg atgtgaatgc cgagccccag cctctgcaca tgatccacaa
     1141 gccacagaac acagaggccg tgaatctgtc ctgcggcgtg ctgagggccg tgtctccact
     1201 gcacatgcag tatctgcgca actttggcgt gtctgccagc acctccatcg gcatcttcaa
     1261 tgaggacaag ctgtggggca tcgtggcctg tcaccacaca aagcctaggg ccatcggccg
     1321 gagaatcagg cacctgctgg tgcgcaccgt ggagtttgca gcagagcgcc tgtggctgat
     1381 ccactccagg aatgtggagc ggtacatggt gacagtgcag gcagcccggg agcagctgtc
     1441 taccacagcc gacgataagc acagctccca cgagatcgtg atcgagcacg ccgccgactg
     1501 gtgcaagctg ttccggtgtg atggcgtggg ctacctgaga ggcgaggagc tgaccacata
     1561 tggcgagacc cctgatcaga ccacaatcaa caagctggtg gagtggctgg aggagaatgg
     1621 caagaagagc ctgttttggc actcccacat gctgaaggag gacgcacctg gactgctgcc
     1681 agatggcagc cggttcgcag gactgctggc catcccactg aagtctgacg ccgatctgtt
     1741 tagctacctg ctgctgttca gggtggcaca gaacgaggtg cgcacatggg caggcaagcc
     1801 tgagaagctg tccgtggaga cctctacagg caccatggtg ggcccacgga agtcttttga
     1861 ggcctggcag gacgaggtga gcggcaagtc ccagccttgg agaaccgcac agctgtatgc
     1921 agcccgggac atcgcccggg acctgctgat cgtggccgat agcatgcagc tgaacctgct
     1981 gaatgaccag ctggccgatg ccaacgagaa tctggagaag ctggcctcct tcgacgatct
     2041 gacctctggc ggcggtacca gcgggggtgg tggatcaggt ggaggaggtt ctggaggtgg
     2101 tggatcagga ggaggtggtt ctggaggtgg tggatcagga ggaagatctg cgtacagccg
     2161 cgcgcgtacg aaaaacaatt acgggtctac catcgagggc ctgctcgatc tcccggacga
     2221 cgacgccccc gaagaggcgg ggctggcggc tccgcgcctg tcctttctcc ccgcgggaca
     2281 cacgcgcaga ctgtcgacgg cccccccgac cgatgtcagc ctgggggacg agctccactt
     2341 agacggcgag gacgtggcga tggcgcatgc cgacgcgcta gacgatttcg atctggacat
     2401 gttgggggac ggggattccc ctggtccggg atttaccccc cacgactccg ccccctacgg
     2461 cgctctggat atggccgact tcgagtttga gcagatgttt accgatgccc ttggaattga
     2521 cgagtacggt ggggctcgag ataggcgcgc cgagggcaga ggaagtctgc taacatgcgg
     2581 tgacgtcgag gagaatcctg gcccaactag tagcgagctg attaaggaga acatgcacat
     2641 gaagctgtac atggagggca ccgtggacaa ccatcacttc aagtgcacat ccgagggcga
     2701 aggcaagccc tacgagggca cccagaccat gagaatcaag gtggtcgagg gcggccctct
     2761 ccccttcgcc ttcgacatcc tggctactag cttcctctac ggcagcaaga ccttcatcaa
     2821 ccacacccag ggcatccccg acttcttcaa gcagtccttc cctgagggct tcacatggga
     2881 gagagtcacc acatacgaag acgggggcgt gctgaccgct acccaggaca ccagcctcca
     2941 ggacggctgc ctcatctaca acgtcaagat cagaggggtg aacttcacat ccaacggccc
     3001 tgtgatgcag aagaaaacac tcggctggga ggccttcacc gagacgctgt accccgctga
     3061 cggcggcctg gaaggcagaa acgacatggc cctgaagctc gtgggcggga gccatctgat
     3121 cgcaaacgcc aagaccacat atagatccaa gaaacccgct aagaacctca agatgcctgg
     3181 cgtctactat gtggactaca gactggaaag aatcaaggag gccaacaacg agacctacgt
     3241 cgagcagcac gaggtggcag tggccagata ctgcgacctc cctagcaaac tggggcacaa
     3301 gcttaattaa cccgggatcc accggggccg cgactctaga tcataatcag ccataccaca
     3361 tttgtagagg ttttacttgc tttaaaaaac ctcccacacc tccccctgaa cctgaaacat
     3421 aaaatgaatg caattgttgt tgttaacttg tttattgcag cttataatgg ttacaaataa
     3481 agcaatagca tcacaaattt cacaaataaa gcattttttt cactgcattc tagttgtggt
     3541 ttgtccaaac tcatcaatgt atcttaaggc gtaaattgta agcgttaata ttttgttaaa
     3601 attcgcgtta aatttttgtt aaatcagctc attttttaac caataggccg aaatcggcaa
     3661 aatcccttat aaatcaaaag aatagaccga gatagggttg agtgttgttc cagtttggaa
     3721 caagagtcca ctattaaaga acgtggactc caacgtcaaa ggnnnnnnnn nnnnnnnnnn
     3781 nnnnnnnnnn nnnnnnnnnn nnnnnnnnnn ntnnnnnnnn nnnnnnnnnn nnnnnnnnnn
     3841 nnnnnnnnnn nnnnnnnnnn nnnnnnnnnn nnnnnnnnnn nnnnnnnnnn nnnnnnnnnn
     3901 nnngnnnnnn nnnnnnnnnn nnnnnnnnnn nnnnnnnnnn nnnnnnnnnn nnnnnnnnnn
     3961 nnnnnnnnnn nnnnnnnnnn nnnnnnnnnn nnnnnnnnnn nnnnnnnnnn nnnnnnnnnn
     4021 nnnnnnnnca ggtggcactt ttcggggaaa tgtgcgcgga acccctattt gtttattttt
     4081 ctaaatacat tcaaatatgt atccgctcat gagacaataa ccctgataaa tgcttcaata
     4141 atattgaaaa aggaagagtc ctgaggcgga aagaaccagc tgtggaatgt gtgtcagtta
     4201 gggtgtggaa agtccccagg ctccccagca ggcagaagta tgcaaagcat gcatctcaat
     4261 tagtcagcaa ccaggtgtgg aaagtcccca ggctccccag caggcagaag tatgcaaagc
     4321 atgcatctca attagtcagc aaccatagtc ccgcccctaa ctccgcccat cccgccccta
     4381 actccgccca gttccgccca ttctccgccc catggctgac taattttttt tatttatgca
     4441 gaggccgagg ccgcctcggc ctctgagcta ttccagaagt agtgaggagg cttttttgga
     4501 ggcctaggct tttgcaaaga tcgatcaaga gacaggatga ggatcgtttc gcatgattga
     4561 acaagatgga ttgcacgcag gttctccggc cgcttgggtg gagaggctat tcggctatga
     4621 ctgggcacaa cagacaatcg gctgctctga tgccgccgtg ttccggctgt cagcgcaggg
     4681 gcgcccggtt ctttttgtca agaccgacct gtccggtgcc ctgaatgaac tgcaagacga
     4741 ggcagcgcgg ctatcgtggc tggccacgac gggcgttcct tgcgcagctg tgctcgacgt
     4801 tgtcactgaa gcgggaaggg actggctgct attgggcgaa gtgccggggc aggatctcct
     4861 gtcatctcac cttgctcctg ccgagaaagt atccatcatg gctgatgcaa tgcggcggct
     4921 gcatacgctt gatccggcta cctgcccatt cgaccaccaa gcgaaacatc gcatcgagcg
     4981 agcacgtact cggatggaag ccggtcttgt cgatcaggat gatctggacg aagagcatca
     5041 ggggctcgcg ccagccgaac tgttcgccag gctcaaggcg agcatgcccg acggcgagga
     5101 tctcgtcgtg acccatggcg atgcctgctt gccgaatatc atggtggaaa atggccgctt
     5161 ttctggattc atcgactgtg gccggctggg tgtggcggac cgctatcagg acatagcgtt
     5221 ggctacccgt gatattgctg aagagcttgg cggcgaatgg gctgaccgct tcctcgtgct
     5281 ttacggtatc gccgctcccg attcgcagcg catcgccttc tatcgccttc ttgacgagtt
     5341 cttctgagcg ggactctggg gttcgaaatg accgaccaag cgacgcccaa cctgccatca
     5401 cgagatttcg attccaccgc cgccttctat gaaaggttgg gcttcggaat cgttttccgg
     5461 gacgccggct ggatgatcct ccagcgcggg gatctcatgc tggagttctt cgcccaccct
     5521 agggggaggc taactgaaac acggaaggag acaataccgg aaggaacccg cgctatgacg
     5581 gcaataaaaa gacagaataa aacgcacggt gttgggtcgt ttgttcataa acgcggggtt
     5641 cggtcccagg gctggcactc tgtcgatacc ccaccgagac cccattgggg ccaatacgcc
     5701 cgcgtttctt ccttttcccc accccacccc ccaagttcgg gtgaaggccc agggctcgca
     5761 gccaacgtcg gggcggcagg ccctgccata gcctcaggtt actcatatat actttagatt
     5821 gatttaaaac ttcattttta atttaaaagg atctaggtga agatcctttt tgataatctc
     5881 atgaccaaaa tcccttaacg tgagttttcg ttccactgag cgtcagaccc cgtagaaaag
     5941 atcaaaggat cttcttgaga tccttttttt ctgcgcgtaa tctgctgctt gcaaacaaaa
     6001 aaaccaccgc taccagcggt ggtttgtttg ccggatcaag agctaccaac tctttttccg
     6061 aaggtaactg gcttcagcag agcgcagata ccaaatactg tccttctagt gtagccgtag
     6121 ttaggccacc acttcaagaa ctctgtagca ccgcctacat acctcgctct gctaatcctg
     6181 ttaccagtgg ctgctgccag tggcgataag tcgtgtctta ccgggttgga ctcaagacga
     6241 tagttaccgg ataaggcgca gcggtcgggc tgaacggggg gttcgtgcac acagcccagc
     6301 ttggagcgaa cgacctacac cgaactgaga tacctacagc gtgagctatg agaaagcgcc
     6361 acgcttcccg aagggagaaa ggcggacagg tatccggtaa gcggcagggt cggaacagga
     6421 gagcgcacga gggagcttcc agggggaaac gcctggtatc tttatagtcc tgtcgggttt
     6481 cgccacctct gacttgagcg tcgatttttg tgatgctcgt caggggggcg gagcctatgg
     6541 aaaaacgcca gcaacgcggc ctttttacgg ttcctggcct t
//
